# Supplementary material for: Visualizing endogenous RhoA activity with an improved localization-based, genetically encoded biosensor
Source: bioRxiv preprint, doi:10.1101/2021.02.08.430250, version 1 (2021-02-08)
Supplement: Supplementary information - plasmid maps [file 430250_file02.zip › plasmid-maps-rGBD/5215_C1_CMVdel-mScarlet-I-1xrGBD.gb]

LOCUS       5215_C1_CMVdel-mScarlet 4454 bp ds-DNA     circular     07-FEB-2021
DEFINITION  .
ACCESSION   CMVdel_3xmTq2_rG                                                   
SOURCE      Unknown.                                                           
  ORGANISM  Unknown Unclassified.                                              
FEATURES             Location/Qualifiers
     misc_feature    2166..2301
                     /label="SV40\ORI"
                     /ApEinfo_revcolor=#b7e6d7
                     /ApEinfo_fwdcolor=#b7e6d7
     misc_feature    159..852
                     /label="mScarleti"
                     /ApEinfo_revcolor=#f58a5e
                     /ApEinfo_fwdcolor=#f58a5e
     misc_feature    1887..1915
                     /label="Bact.\promoter"
                     /ApEinfo_revcolor=#f8d3a9
                     /ApEinfo_fwdcolor=#f8d3a9
     misc_feature    1..90
                     /label="CMVdel (1-90)"
                     /ApEinfo_revcolor=#b1ff67
                     /ApEinfo_fwdcolor=#b1ff67
     polyA_signal    1273..1307
                     /label="SV40\polyA"
                     /ApEinfo_revcolor=#f8d3a9
                     /ApEinfo_fwdcolor=#f8d3a9
     CDS             876..1124
                     /label="rGBD"
                     /ApEinfo_revcolor=#ffef86
                     /ApEinfo_fwdcolor=#ffef86
     misc_feature    91..135
                     /label="CMVdel (545-589)"
                     /ApEinfo_revcolor=#85dae9
                     /ApEinfo_fwdcolor=#85dae9
     misc_feature    1990..2228
                     /label="SV40\early\promoter"
                     /ApEinfo_revcolor=#ffef86
                     /ApEinfo_fwdcolor=#ffef86
     polyA_signal    3380..3398
                     /label="HSV\TK\polyA"
                     /ApEinfo_revcolor=#b1ff67
                     /ApEinfo_fwdcolor=#b1ff67
ORIGIN
        1 tagttattaa tagtaatcaa ttacggggtc attagttcat agcccatata tggagttccg
       61 cgttacataa cttacggtaa atggcccgcc tgggaggtct atataagcag agctggttta
      121 gtgaaccgtc agatccgcta gcgctaccgg tcgccaccat ggtgagcaag ggcgaggCaG
      181 TGatcaagga gttcatgCGG ttcaaggtgc acatggaggg ctccAtgaac ggccacgagt
      241 tcgagatcga gggcgagggc gagggcCGCc cctacgaggg cacccagacc gccaagctga
      301 aggtgaccaa gggtggcccc ctgcccttcT cctgggacat cctgtcccct cagttcatgt
      361 acggctccag ggcctTcaTc aagcaccccg ccgacatccc cgactacTAT aagcAgtcct
      421 tccccgaggg cttcaAgtgg gagcgcgtga tgaacttcga ggacggcggc GCCgtgaccg
      481 tgacccagga cAcctccctg GAGgacggcA CCCTGatcta caaggtgaag CTCcgcggca
      541 ccaacttccc TCCTgacggc cccgtaatgc agaagaagac Aatgggctgg GAAGCAtccA
      601 CCgagcggTT GtaccccGAG gacggcGTGc tgaagggcga cATTAAGATG GCCctgCGCc
      661 tgaaggacgg cggcCGCtac CTGGCGGACT TCaagaccac ctacAAGgcc aagaagcccg
      721 tgcagAtgcc cggcgcctac aacgtcGACC GCAagTtgga catcaCctcc cacaacgagg
      781 actacaccGT Ggtggaacag tacgaacgcT CCgagggccg ccactccacc ggcggcatgg
      841 acgagctgta caagtccgga ctcagatctc gagttatcct ggaggacctc aatatgctct
      901 acatccggca gatggcactc agcctggagg acacagagct gcagaggaaa ctagatcatg
      961 agatccggat gagggatggg gcctgcaagc tgctggcagc ctgctcccag cgagagcagg
     1021 ctctggaagc caccaagagc ctgctggtgt gcaacagccg tattctcagc tacatgggtg
     1081 agctgcagcg gcgaaaggag gcccaggtgc tggagaagac aggctctaga taactgatca
     1141 taatcagcca taccacattt gtagaggttt tacttgcttt aaaaaacctc ccacacctcc
     1201 ccctgaacct gaaacataaa atgaatgcaa ttgttgttgt taacttgttt attgcagctt
     1261 ataatggtta caaataaagc aatagcatca caaatttcac aaataaagca tttttttcac
     1321 tgcattctag ttgtggtttg tccaaactca tcaatgtatc ttaacgcgta aattgtaagc
     1381 gttaatattt tgttaaaatt cgcgttaaat ttttgttaaa tcagctcatt ttttaaccaa
     1441 taggccgaaa tcggcaaaat cccttataaa tcaaaagaat agaccgagat agggtnnnnn
     1501 nnnnnnnnnn nnnnnnnnnn nnnnnnnnnn nnaaagaacg tggactccaa cgtcaaaggn
     1561 nnnnnnnnnn nnnnnnnnnn nnnnnnnnnn nnnnnnnnnn nnnnnnnntn nnnnnnnnnn
     1621 nnnnnnnnnn nnnnnnnnnn nnnnnnnnnn nnnnnnnnnn nnnnnnnnnn nnnnnnnnnn
     1681 nnnnnnnnnn nnnnnnnnnn gnnnnnnnnn nnnnnnnnnn nnnnnnnnnn nnnnnnnnnn
     1741 nnnnnnnnnn nnnnnnnnnn nnnnnnnnnn nnnnnnnnnn nnnnnnnnnn nnnnnnnnnn
     1801 nnnnnnnnnn nnnnnnnnnn nnnnncaggt ggcacttttc ggggaaatgt gcgcggaacc
     1861 cctatttgtt tatttttcta aatacattca aatatgtatc cgctcatgag acaataaccc
     1921 tgataaatgc ttcaataata ttgaaaaagg aagagtcctg aggcggaaag aaccagctgt
     1981 ggaatgtgtg tcagttaggg tgtggaaagt ccccaggctc cccagcaggc agaagtatgc
     2041 aaagcatgca tctcaattag tcagcaacca ggtgtggaaa gtccccaggc tccccagcag
     2101 gcagaagtat gcaaagcatg catctcaatt agtcagcaac catagtcccg cccctaactc
     2161 cgcccatccc gcccctaact ccgcccagtt ccgcccattc tccgccccat ggctgactaa
     2221 ttttttttat ttatgcagag gccgaggccg cctcggcctc tgagctattc cagaagtagt
     2281 gaggaggctt ttttggaggc ctaggctttt gcaaagatcg atcaagagac aggatgagga
     2341 tcgtttcgca tgattgaaca agatggattg cacgcaggtt ctccggccgc ttgggtggag
     2401 aggctattcg gctatgactg ggcacaacag acaatcggct gctctgatgc cgccgtgttc
     2461 cggctgtcag cgcaggggcg cccggttctt tttgtcaaga ccgacctgtc cggtgccctg
     2521 aatgaactgc aagacgaggc agcgcggcta tcgtggctgg ccacgacggg cgttccttgc
     2581 gcagctgtgc tcgacgttgt cactgaagcg ggaagggact ggctgctatt gggcgaagtg
     2641 ccggggcagg atctcctgtc atctcacctt gctcctgccg agaaagtatc catcatggct
     2701 gatgcaatgc ggcggctgca tacgcttgat ccggctacct gcccattcga ccaccaagcg
     2761 aaacatcgca tcgagcgagc acgtactcgg atggaagccg gtcttgtcga tcaggatgat
     2821 ctggacgaag agcatcaggg gctcgcgcca gccgaactgt tcgccaggct caaggcgagc
     2881 atgcccgacg gcgaggatct cgtcgtgacc catggcgatg cctgcttgcc gaatatcatg
     2941 gtggaaaatg gccgcttttc tggattcatc gactgtggcc ggctgggtgt ggcggaccgc
     3001 tatcaggaca tagcgttggc tacccgtgat attgctgaag agcttggcgg cgaatgggct
     3061 gaccgcttcc tcgtgcttta cggtatcgcc gctcccgatt cgcagcgcat cgccttctat
     3121 cgccttcttg acgagttctt ctgagcggga ctctggggtt cgaaatgacc gaccaagcga
     3181 cgcccaacct gccatcacga gatttcgatt ccaccgccgc cttctatgaa aggttgggct
     3241 tcggaatcgt tttccgggac gccggctgga tgatcctcca gcgcggggat ctcatgctgg
     3301 agttcttcgc ccaccctagg gggaggctaa ctgaaacacg gaaggagaca ataccggaag
     3361 gaacccgcgc tatgacggca ataaaaagac agaataaaac gcacggtgtt gggtcgtttg
     3421 ttcataaacg cggggttcgg tcccagggct ggcactctgt cgatacccca ccgagacccc
     3481 attggggcca atacgcccgc gtttcttcct tttccccacc ccacccccca agttcgggtg
     3541 aaggcccagg gctcgcagcc aacgtcgggg cggcaggccc tgccatagcc tcaggttact
     3601 catatatact ttagattgat ttaaaacttc atttttaatt taaaaggatc taggtgaaga
     3661 tcctttttga taatctcatg accaaaatcc cttaacgtga gttttcgttc cactgagcgt
     3721 cagaccccgt agaaaagatc aaaggatctt cttgagatcc tttttttctg cgcgtaatct
     3781 gctgcttgca aacaaaaaaa ccaccgctac cagcggtggt ttgtttgccg gatcaagagc
     3841 taccaactct ttttccgaag gtaactggct tcagcagagc gcagatacca aatactgtcc
     3901 ttctagtgta gccgtagtta ggccaccact tcaagaactc tgtagcaccg cctacatacc
     3961 tcgctctgct aatcctgtta ccagtggctg ctgccagtgg cgataagtcg tgtcttaccg
     4021 ggttggactc aagacgatag ttaccggata aggcgcagcg gtcgggctga acggggggtt
     4081 cgtgcacaca gcccagcttg gagcgaacga cctacaccga actgagatac ctacagcgtg
     4141 agctatgaga aagcgccacg cttcccgaag ggagaaaggc ggacaggtat ccggtaagcg
     4201 gcagggtcgg aacaggagag cgcacgaggg agcttccagg gggaaacgcc tggtatcttt
     4261 atagtcctgt cgggtttcgc cacctctgac ttgagcgtcg atttttgtga tgctcgtcag
     4321 gggggcggag cctatggaaa aacgccagca acgcggcctt tttacggttc ctggcctttt
     4381 gctggccttt tgctcacatg ttctttcctg cgttatcccc tgattctgtg gataaccgta
     4441 ttaccgccat gcat
//
