# Supplementary material for: Visualizing endogenous RhoA activity with an improved localization-based, genetically encoded biosensor
Source: bioRxiv preprint, doi:10.1101/2021.02.08.430250, version 1 (2021-02-08)
Supplement: Supplementary information - plasmid maps [file 430250_file02.zip › plasmid-maps-rGBD/5186_C1_CMVdel-mNeonGreen-anillin (AHD+PH).gb]

LOCUS       5186_C1_CMVdel-mNeonGre 5677 bp ds-DNA     circular     07-FEB-2021
DEFINITION  .
ACCESSION   5186                                                               
SOURCE      Unknown.                                                           
  ORGANISM  Unknown Unclassified.                                              
FEATURES             Location/Qualifiers
     misc_feature    3213..3451
                     /label="SV40\early\promoter"
                     /ApEinfo_revcolor=#ff9ccd
                     /ApEinfo_fwdcolor=#ff9ccd
     misc_feature    159..859
                     /label="mNeonGreen"
                     /ApEinfo_revcolor=#b1ff67
                     /ApEinfo_fwdcolor=#b1ff67
     misc_feature    865..866
                     /label="eGFP"
                     /ApEinfo_revcolor=#298322
                     /ApEinfo_fwdcolor=#298322
     misc_feature    1..90
                     /label="CMVdel (1-90)"
                     /ApEinfo_revcolor=#b1ff67
                     /ApEinfo_fwdcolor=#b1ff67
     misc_feature    860..864
                     /label="eGFP"
                     /ApEinfo_revcolor=#298322
                     /ApEinfo_fwdcolor=#298322
     polyA_signal    4603..4621
                     /label="HSV\TK\polyA"
                     /ApEinfo_revcolor=#85dae9
                     /ApEinfo_fwdcolor=#85dae9
     misc_feature    3110..3138
                     /label="Bact.\promoter"
                     /ApEinfo_revcolor=#f58a5e
                     /ApEinfo_fwdcolor=#f58a5e
     misc_feature    91..135
                     /label="CMVdel (545-589)"
                     /ApEinfo_revcolor=#85dae9
                     /ApEinfo_fwdcolor=#85dae9
     misc_feature    3389..3524
                     /label="SV40\ORI"
                     /ApEinfo_revcolor=#faac61
                     /ApEinfo_fwdcolor=#faac61
     polyA_signal    2496..2530
                     /label="SV40\polyA"
                     /ApEinfo_revcolor=#75c6a9
                     /ApEinfo_fwdcolor=#75c6a9
     CDS             889..2325
                     /label="anillin RhoA biosensor CDS"
                     /ApEinfo_revcolor=#d59687
                     /ApEinfo_fwdcolor=#d59687
ORIGIN
        1 tagttattaa tagtaatcaa ttacggggtc attagttcat agcccatata tggagttccg
       61 cgttacataa cttacggtaa atggcccgcc tgggaggtct atataagcag agctggttta
      121 gtgaaccgtc agatccgcta gcgctaccgg tcgccaccat ggtgagcaag ggcgaggagg
      181 ataacatggc ctctctccca gcgacacatg agttacacat ctttggctcc atcaacggtg
      241 tggactttga catggtgggt cagggcaccg gcaatccaaa tgatggttat gaggagttaa
      301 acctgaagtc caccaagggt gacctccagt tctccccctg gattctggtc cctcatatcg
      361 ggtatggctt ccatcagtac ctgccctacc ctgacgggat gtcgcctttc caggccgcca
      421 tggtagatgg ctccggctac caagtccatc gcacaatgca gtttgaagat ggtgcctccc
      481 ttactgttaa ctaccgctac acctacgagg gaagccacat caaaggagag gcccaggtga
      541 aggggactgg tttccctgct gacggtcctg tgatgaccaa ctcgctgacc gctgcggact
      601 ggtgcaggtc gaagaagact taccccaacg acaaaaccat catcagtacc tttaagtgga
      661 gttacaccac tggaaatggc aagcgctacc ggagcactgc gcggaccacc tacacctttg
      721 ccaagccaat ggcggctaac tatctgaaga accagccgat gtacgtgttc cgtaagacgg
      781 agctcaagca ctccaagacc gagctcaact tcaaggagtg gcaaaaggcc tttaccgatg
      841 tgatgggcat ggacgagctg tacaagtccg gactcagatc tcgagctcaa gcttcgagaa
      901 ctcgtgtccc tcgagctgaa tctggtgata gccttggttc tgaagatcgt gatcttcttt
      961 acagcattga tgcatataga tctcaaagat tcaaagaaac agaacgtcca tcaataaagc
     1021 aggtgattgt tcggaaggaa gatgttactt caaaactgga tgaaaaaaat aatgcctttc
     1081 cttgtcaagt taatatcaaa cagaaaatgc aggaactcaa taacgaaata aatatgcaac
     1141 agacagtgat ctatcaagct agccaggctc ttaactgctg tgttgatgaa gaacatggaa
     1201 aagggtccct agaagaagct gaagcagaaa gacttcttct aattgcaact gggaagagaa
     1261 cacttttgat tgatgaattg aataaattga agaacgaagg acctcagagg aagaataagg
     1321 ctagtcccca aagtgaattt atgccatcca aaggatcagt tactttgtca gaaatccgct
     1381 tgcctctaaa agcagatttt gtctgcagta cggttcagaa accagatgca gcaaattact
     1441 attacttaat tatactaaaa gcaggagctg aaaatatggt agccacacca ttagcaagta
     1501 cttcaaactc tcttaacggt gatgctctga cattcactac tacatttact ctgcaagatg
     1561 tatccaatga ctttgaaata aatattgaag tttacagctt ggtgcaaaag aaagatccct
     1621 caggccttga taagaagaaa aaaacatcca agtccaaggc tattactcca aagcgactcc
     1681 tcacatctat aaccacaaaa agcaacattc attcttcagt catggccagt ccaggaggtc
     1741 ttagtgctgt gcgaaccagc aacttcgccc ttgttggatc ttacacatta tcattgtctt
     1801 cagtaggaaa tactaagttt gttctggaca aggtcccctt tttatcttct ttggaaggtc
     1861 atatttattt aaaaataaaa tgtcaagtga attccagtgt tgaagaaaga ggttttctaa
     1921 ccatatttga agatgttagt ggttttggtg cctggcatcg aagatggtgt gttctttctg
     1981 gaaactgtat atcttattgg acttatccag atgatgagaa acgcaagaat cccataggaa
     2041 ggataaatct ggctaattgt accagtcgtc agatagaacc agccaacaga gaattttgtg
     2101 caagacgcaa cacttttgaa ttaattactg tccgaccaca aagagaagat gaccgagaga
     2161 ctcttgtcag ccaatgcagg gacacactct gtgttaccaa gaactggctg tctgcagata
     2221 ctaaagaaga gcgggatctc tggatgcaaa aactcaatca agttcttgtt gatattcgcc
     2281 tctggcaacc tgatgcttgc tacaaaccta ttggaaagcc ttgaccgcgg gcccgggatc
     2341 caccggatct agataactga tcataatcag ccataccaca tttgtagagg ttttacttgc
     2401 tttaaaaaac ctcccacacc tccccctgaa cctgaaacat aaaatgaatg caattgttgt
     2461 tgttaacttg tttattgcag cttataatgg ttacaaataa agcaatagca tcacaaattt
     2521 cacaaataaa gcattttttt cactgcattc tagttgtggt ttgtccaaac tcatcaatgt
     2581 atcttaacgc gtaaattgta agcgttaata ttttgttaaa attcgcgtta aatttttgtt
     2641 aaatcagctc attttttaac caataggccg aaatcggcaa aatcccttat aaatcaaaag
     2701 aatagaccga gatagggtnn nnnnnnnnnn nnnnnnnnnn nnnnnnnnnn nnnnnaaaga
     2761 acgtggactc caacgtcaaa ggnnnnnnnn nnnnnnnnnn nnnnnnnnnn nnnnnnnnnn
     2821 nnnnnnnnnn ntnnnnnnnn nnnnnnnnnn nnnnnnnnnn nnnnnnnnnn nnnnnnnnnn
     2881 nnnnnnnnnn nnnnnnnnnn nnnnnnnnnn nnnnnnnnnn nnngnnnnnn nnnnnnnnnn
     2941 nnnnnnnnnn nnnnnnnnnn nnnnnnnnnn nnnnnnnnnn nnnnnnnnnn nnnnnnnnnn
     3001 nnnnnnnnnn nnnnnnnnnn nnnnnnnnnn nnnnnnnnnn nnnnnnnnca ggtggcactt
     3061 ttcggggaaa tgtgcgcgga acccctattt gtttattttt ctaaatacat tcaaatatgt
     3121 atccgctcat gagacaataa ccctgataaa tgcttcaata atattgaaaa aggaagagtc
     3181 ctgaggcgga aagaaccagc tgtggaatgt gtgtcagtta gggtgtggaa agtccccagg
     3241 ctccccagca ggcagaagta tgcaaagcat gcatctcaat tagtcagcaa ccaggtgtgg
     3301 aaagtcccca ggctccccag caggcagaag tatgcaaagc atgcatctca attagtcagc
     3361 aaccatagtc ccgcccctaa ctccgcccat cccgccccta actccgccca gttccgccca
     3421 ttctccgccc catggctgac taattttttt tatttatgca gaggccgagg ccgcctcggc
     3481 ctctgagcta ttccagaagt agtgaggagg cttttttgga ggcctaggct tttgcaaaga
     3541 tcgatcaaga gacaggatga ggatcgtttc gcatgattga acaagatgga ttgcacgcag
     3601 gttctccggc cgcttgggtg gagaggctat tcggctatga ctgggcacaa cagacaatcg
     3661 gctgctctga tgccgccgtg ttccggctgt cagcgcaggg gcgcccggtt ctttttgtca
     3721 agaccgacct gtccggtgcc ctgaatgaac tgcaagacga ggcagcgcgg ctatcgtggc
     3781 tggccacgac gggcgttcct tgcgcagctg tgctcgacgt tgtcactgaa gcgggaaggg
     3841 actggctgct attgggcgaa gtgccggggc aggatctcct gtcatctcac cttgctcctg
     3901 ccgagaaagt atccatcatg gctgatgcaa tgcggcggct gcatacgctt gatccggcta
     3961 cctgcccatt cgaccaccaa gcgaaacatc gcatcgagcg agcacgtact cggatggaag
     4021 ccggtcttgt cgatcaggat gatctggacg aagagcatca ggggctcgcg ccagccgaac
     4081 tgttcgccag gctcaaggcg agcatgcccg acggcgagga tctcgtcgtg acccatggcg
     4141 atgcctgctt gccgaatatc atggtggaaa atggccgctt ttctggattc atcgactgtg
     4201 gccggctggg tgtggcggac cgctatcagg acatagcgtt ggctacccgt gatattgctg
     4261 aagagcttgg cggcgaatgg gctgaccgct tcctcgtgct ttacggtatc gccgctcccg
     4321 attcgcagcg catcgccttc tatcgccttc ttgacgagtt cttctgagcg ggactctggg
     4381 gttcgaaatg accgaccaag cgacgcccaa cctgccatca cgagatttcg attccaccgc
     4441 cgccttctat gaaaggttgg gcttcggaat cgttttccgg gacgccggct ggatgatcct
     4501 ccagcgcggg gatctcatgc tggagttctt cgcccaccct agggggaggc taactgaaac
     4561 acggaaggag acaataccgg aaggaacccg cgctatgacg gcaataaaaa gacagaataa
     4621 aacgcacggt gttgggtcgt ttgttcataa acgcggggtt cggtcccagg gctggcactc
     4681 tgtcgatacc ccaccgagac cccattgggg ccaatacgcc cgcgtttctt ccttttcccc
     4741 accccacccc ccaagttcgg gtgaaggccc agggctcgca gccaacgtcg gggcggcagg
     4801 ccctgccata gcctcaggtt actcatatat actttagatt gatttaaaac ttcattttta
     4861 atttaaaagg atctaggtga agatcctttt tgataatctc atgaccaaaa tcccttaacg
     4921 tgagttttcg ttccactgag cgtcagaccc cgtagaaaag atcaaaggat cttcttgaga
     4981 tccttttttt ctgcgcgtaa tctgctgctt gcaaacaaaa aaaccaccgc taccagcggt
     5041 ggtttgtttg ccggatcaag agctaccaac tctttttccg aaggtaactg gcttcagcag
     5101 agcgcagata ccaaatactg tccttctagt gtagccgtag ttaggccacc acttcaagaa
     5161 ctctgtagca ccgcctacat acctcgctct gctaatcctg ttaccagtgg ctgctgccag
     5221 tggcgataag tcgtgtctta ccgggttgga ctcaagacga tagttaccgg ataaggcgca
     5281 gcggtcgggc tgaacggggg gttcgtgcac acagcccagc ttggagcgaa cgacctacac
     5341 cgaactgaga tacctacagc gtgagctatg agaaagcgcc acgcttcccg aagggagaaa
     5401 ggcggacagg tatccggtaa gcggcagggt cggaacagga gagcgcacga gggagcttcc
     5461 agggggaaac gcctggtatc tttatagtcc tgtcgggttt cgccacctct gacttgagcg
     5521 tcgatttttg tgatgctcgt caggggggcg gagcctatgg aaaaacgcca gcaacgcggc
     5581 ctttttacgg ttcctggcct tttgctggcc ttttgctcac atgttctttc ctgcgttatc
     5641 ccctgattct gtggataacc gtattaccgc catgcat
//
