# Supplementary material for: Visualizing endogenous RhoA activity with an improved localization-based, genetically encoded biosensor
Source: bioRxiv preprint, doi:10.1101/2021.02.08.430250, version 1 (2021-02-08)
Supplement: Supplementary information - plasmid maps [file 430250_file02.zip › plasmid-maps-rGBD/1641_C1_mTurquoise2-anillin(AHD+PH).gb]

LOCUS       1641_C1_mTurquoise2-ani 6140 bp ds-DNA     circular     11-JAN-2021
DEFINITION  .
FEATURES             Location/Qualifiers
     misc_feature    2973..3001
                     /label="Bact.\promoter"
                     /ApEinfo_revcolor=#84b0dc
                     /ApEinfo_fwdcolor=#84b0dc
     misc_feature    3076..3314
                     /label="SV40\early\promoter"
                     /ApEinfo_revcolor=#f58a5e
                     /ApEinfo_fwdcolor=#f58a5e
     polyA_signal    4466..4484
                     /label="HSV\TK\polyA"
                     /ApEinfo_revcolor=#b4abac
                     /ApEinfo_fwdcolor=#b4abac
     misc_feature    760..2184
                     /label="anillin(AHD+PH)"
                     /ApEinfo_revcolor=#85dae9
                     /ApEinfo_fwdcolor=#85dae9
     misc_feature    13..722
                     /label="mTurquoise2'"
                     /ApEinfo_revcolor=#d6b295
                     /ApEinfo_fwdcolor=#d6b295
     misc_feature    3252..3387
                     /label="SV40\ORI"
                     /ApEinfo_revcolor=#ff9ccd
                     /ApEinfo_fwdcolor=#ff9ccd
     misc_feature    723..727
                     /label="'eGFP"
                     /ApEinfo_revcolor=#ff9ccd
                     /ApEinfo_fwdcolor=#ff9ccd
     polyA_signal    2359..2393
                     /label="SV40\polyA"
                     /ApEinfo_revcolor=#b1ff67
                     /ApEinfo_fwdcolor=#b1ff67
ORIGIN
        1 CCGGTCGCCA CCATGGTGAG CAAGGGCGAG GAGCTGTTCA CCGGGGTGGT GCCCATCCTG
       61 GTCGAGCTGG ACGGCGACGT AAACGGCCAC AAGTTCAGCG TGTCCGGCGA GGGCGAGGGC
      121 GATGCCACCT ACGGCAAGCT GACCCTGAAG TTCATCTGCA CCACCGGCAA GCTGCCCGTG
      181 CCCTGGCCCA CCCTCGTGAC CACCCTGTCC TGGGGCGTGC AGTGCTTCGC CCGCTACCCC
      241 GACCACATGA AGCAGCACGA CTTCTTCAAG TCCGCCATGC CCGAAGGCTA CGTCCAGGAG
      301 CGCACCATCT TCTTCAAGGA CGACGGCAAC TACAAGACCC GCGCCGAGGT GAAGTTCGAG
      361 GGCGACACCC TGGTGAACCG CATCGAGCTG AAGGGCATCG ACTTCAAGGA GGACGGCAAC
      421 ATCCTGGGGC ACAAGCTGGA GTACAACTAC TTTAGCGACA ACGTCTATAT CACCGCCGAC
      481 AAGCAGAAGA ACGGCATCAA GGCCAACTTC AAGATCCGCC ACAACATCGA GGACGGCGGC
      541 GTGCAGCTCG CCGACCACTA CCAGCAGAAC ACCCCCATCG GCGACGGCCC CGTGCTGCTG
      601 CCCGACAACC ACTACCTGAG CACCCAGTCC AAGCTGAGCA AAGACCCCAA CGAGAAGCGC
      661 GATCACATGG TCCTGCTGGA GTTCGTGACC GCCGCCGGGA TCACTCTCGG CATGGACGAG
      721 CTGTACAAGT CCGGACTCAG ATCTCGAGCT CAAGCTTCGA GAACTCGTGT CCCTCGAGCT
      781 GAATCTGGTG ATAGCCTTGG TTCTGAAGAT CGTGATCTTC TTTACAGCAT TGATGCATAT
      841 AGATCTCAAA GATTCAAAGA AACAGAACGT CCATCAATAA AGCAGGTGAT TGTTCGGAAG
      901 GAAGATGTTA CTTCAAAACT GGATGAAAAA AATAATGCCT TTCCTTGTCA AGTTAATATC
      961 AAACAGAAAA TGCAGGAACT CAATAACGAA ATAAATATGC AACAGACAGT GATCTATCAA
     1021 GCTAGCCAGG CTCTTAACTG CTGTGTTGAT GAAGAACATG GAAAAGGGTC CCTAGAAGAA
     1081 GCTGAAGCAG AAAGACTTCT TCTAATTGCA ACTGGGAAGA GAACACTTTT GATTGATGAA
     1141 TTGAATAAAT TGAAGAACGA AGGACCTCAG AGGAAGAATA AGGCTAGTCC CCAAAGTGAA
     1201 TTTATGCCAT CCAAAGGATC AGTTACTTTG TCAGAAATCC GCTTGCCTCT AAAAGCAGAT
     1261 TTTGTCTGCA GTACGGTTCA GAAACCAGAT GCAGCAAATT ACTATTACTT AATTATACTA
     1321 AAAGCAGGAG CTGAAAATAT GGTAGCCACA CCATTAGCAA GTACTTCAAA CTCTCTTAAC
     1381 GGTGATGCTC TGACATTCAC TACTACATTT ACTCTGCAAG ATGTATCCAA TGACTTTGAA
     1441 ATAAATATTG AAGTTTACAG CTTGGTGCAA AAGAAAGATC CCTCAGGCCT TGATAAGAAG
     1501 AAAAAAACAT CCAAGTCCAA GGCTATTACT CCAAAGCGAC TCCTCACATC TATAACCACA
     1561 AAAAGCAACA TTCATTCTTC AGTCATGGCC AGTCCAGGAG GTCTTAGTGC TGTGCGAACC
     1621 AGCAACTTCG CCCTTGTTGG ATCTTACACA TTATCATTGT CTTCAGTAGG AAATACTAAG
     1681 TTTGTTCTGG ACAAGGTCCC CTTTTTATCT TCTTTGGAAG GTCATATTTA TTTAAAAATA
     1741 AAATGTCAAG TGAATTCCAG TGTTGAAGAA AGAGGTTTTC TAACCATATT TGAAGATGTT
     1801 AGTGGTTTTG GTGCCTGGCA TCGAAGATGG TGTGTTCTTT CTGGAAACTG TATATCTTAT
     1861 TGGACTTATC CAGATGATGA GAAACGCAAG AATCCCATAG GAAGGATAAA TCTGGCTAAT
     1921 TGTACCAGTC GTCAGATAGA ACCAGCCAAC AGAGAATTTT GTGCAAGACG CAACACTTTT
     1981 GAATTAATTA CTGTCCGACC ACAAAGAGAA GATGACCGAG AGACTCTTGT CAGCCAATGC
     2041 AGGGACACAC TCTGTGTTAC CAAGAACTGG CTGTCTGCAG ATACTAAAGA AGAGCGGGAT
     2101 CTCTGGATGC AAAAACTCAA TCAAGTTCTT GTTGATATTC GCCTCTGGCA ACCTGATGCT
     2161 TGCTACAAAC CTATTGGAAA GCCTTGACCG CGGGCCCGGG ATCCACCGGA TCTAGATAAC
     2221 TGATCATAAT CAGCCATACC ACATTTGTAG AGGTTTTACT TGCTTTAAAA AACCTCCCAC
     2281 ACCTCCCCCT GAACCTGAAA CATAAAATGA ATGCAATTGT TGTTGTTAAC TTGTTTATTG
     2341 CAGCTTATAA TGGTTACAAA TAAAGCAATA GCATCACAAA TTTCACAAAT AAAGCATTTT
     2401 TTTCACTGCA TTCTAGTTGT GGTTTGTCCA AACTCATCAA TGTATCTTAA CGCGTAAATT
     2461 GTAAGCGTTA ATATTTTGTT AAAATTCGCG TTAAATTTTT GTTAAATCAG CTCATTTTTT
     2521 AACCAATAGG CCGAAATCGG CAAAATCCCT TATAAATCAA AAGAATAGAC CGAGATAGGG
     2581 TNNNNNNNNN NNNNNNNNNN NNNNNNNNNN NNNNNNNNAA AGAACGTGGA CTCCAACGTC
     2641 AAAGGNNNNN NNNNNNNNNN NNNNNNNNNN NNNNNNNNNN NNNNNNNNNN NNNNTNNNNN
     2701 NNNNNNNNNN NNNNNNNNNN NNNNNNNNNN NNNNNNNNNN NNNNNNNNNN NNNNNNNNNN
     2761 NNNNNNNNNN NNNNNNNNNN NNNNNNGNNN NNNNNNNNNN NNNNNNNNNN NNNNNNNNNN
     2821 NNNNNNNNNN NNNNNNNNNN NNNNNNNNNN NNNNNNNNNN NNNNNNNNNN NNNNNNNNNN
     2881 NNNNNNNNNN NNNNNNNNNN NNNNNNNNNN NCAGGTGGCA CTTTTCGGGG AAATGTGCGC
     2941 GGAACCCCTA TTTGTTTATT TTTCTAAATA CATTCAAATA TGTATCCGCT CATGAGACAA
     3001 TAACCCTGAT AAATGCTTCA ATAATATTGA AAAAGGAAGA GTCCTGAGGC GGAAAGAACC
     3061 AGCTGTGGAA TGTGTGTCAG TTAGGGTGTG GAAAGTCCCC AGGCTCCCCA GCAGGCAGAA
     3121 GTATGCAAAG CATGCATCTC AATTAGTCAG CAACCAGGTG TGGAAAGTCC CCAGGCTCCC
     3181 CAGCAGGCAG AAGTATGCAA AGCATGCATC TCAATTAGTC AGCAACCATA GTCCCGCCCC
     3241 TAACTCCGCC CATCCCGCCC CTAACTCCGC CCAGTTCCGC CCATTCTCCG CCCCATGGCT
     3301 GACTAATTTT TTTTATTTAT GCAGAGGCCG AGGCCGCCTC GGCCTCTGAG CTATTCCAGA
     3361 AGTAGTGAGG AGGCTTTTTT GGAGGCCTAG GCTTTTGCAA AGATCGATCA AGAGACAGGA
     3421 TGAGGATCGT TTCGCATGAT TGAACAAGAT GGATTGCACG CAGGTTCTCC GGCCGCTTGG
     3481 GTGGAGAGGC TATTCGGCTA TGACTGGGCA CAACAGACAA TCGGCTGCTC TGATGCCGCC
     3541 GTGTTCCGGC TGTCAGCGCA GGGGCGCCCG GTTCTTTTTG TCAAGACCGA CCTGTCCGGT
     3601 GCCCTGAATG AACTGCAAGA CGAGGCAGCG CGGCTATCGT GGCTGGCCAC GACGGGCGTT
     3661 CCTTGCGCAG CTGTGCTCGA CGTTGTCACT GAAGCGGGAA GGGACTGGCT GCTATTGGGC
     3721 GAAGTGCCGG GGCAGGATCT CCTGTCATCT CACCTTGCTC CTGCCGAGAA AGTATCCATC
     3781 ATGGCTGATG CAATGCGGCG GCTGCATACG CTTGATCCGG CTACCTGCCC ATTCGACCAC
     3841 CAAGCGAAAC ATCGCATCGA GCGAGCACGT ACTCGGATGG AAGCCGGTCT TGTCGATCAG
     3901 GATGATCTGG ACGAAGAGCA TCAGGGGCTC GCGCCAGCCG AACTGTTCGC CAGGCTCAAG
     3961 GCGAGCATGC CCGACGGCGA GGATCTCGTC GTGACCCATG GCGATGCCTG CTTGCCGAAT
     4021 ATCATGGTGG AAAATGGCCG CTTTTCTGGA TTCATCGACT GTGGCCGGCT GGGTGTGGCG
     4081 GACCGCTATC AGGACATAGC GTTGGCTACC CGTGATATTG CTGAAGAGCT TGGCGGCGAA
     4141 TGGGCTGACC GCTTCCTCGT GCTTTACGGT ATCGCCGCTC CCGATTCGCA GCGCATCGCC
     4201 TTCTATCGCC TTCTTGACGA GTTCTTCTGA GCGGGACTCT GGGGTTCGAA ATGACCGACC
     4261 AAGCGACGCC CAACCTGCCA TCACGAGATT TCGATTCCAC CGCCGCCTTC TATGAAAGGT
     4321 TGGGCTTCGG AATCGTTTTC CGGGACGCCG GCTGGATGAT CCTCCAGCGC GGGGATCTCA
     4381 TGCTGGAGTT CTTCGCCCAC CCTAGGGGGA GGCTAACTGA AACACGGAAG GAGACAATAC
     4441 CGGAAGGAAC CCGCGCTATG ACGGCAATAA AAAGACAGAA TAAAACGCAC GGTGTTGGGT
     4501 CGTTTGTTCA TAAACGCGGG GTTCGGTCCC AGGGCTGGCA CTCTGTCGAT ACCCCACCGA
     4561 GACCCCATTG GGGCCAATAC GCCCGCGTTT CTTCCTTTTC CCCACCCCAC CCCCCAAGTT
     4621 CGGGTGAAGG CCCAGGGCTC GCAGCCAACG TCGGGGCGGC AGGCCCTGCC ATAGCCTCAG
     4681 GTTACTCATA TATACTTTAG ATTGATTTAA AACTTCATTT TTAATTTAAA AGGATCTAGG
     4741 TGAAGATCCT TTTTGATAAT CTCATGACCA AAATCCCTTA ACGTGAGTTT TCGTTCCACT
     4801 GAGCGTCAGA CCCCGTAGAA AAGATCAAAG GATCTTCTTG AGATCCTTTT TTTCTGCGCG
     4861 TAATCTGCTG CTTGCAAACA AAAAAACCAC CGCTACCAGC GGTGGTTTGT TTGCCGGATC
     4921 AAGAGCTACC AACTCTTTTT CCGAAGGTAA CTGGCTTCAG CAGAGCGCAG ATACCAAATA
     4981 CTGTCCTTCT AGTGTAGCCG TAGTTAGGCC ACCACTTCAA GAACTCTGTA GCACCGCCTA
     5041 CATACCTCGC TCTGCTAATC CTGTTACCAG TGGCTGCTGC CAGTGGCGAT AAGTCGTGTC
     5101 TTACCGGGTT GGACTCAAGA CGATAGTTAC CGGATAAGGC GCAGCGGTCG GGCTGAACGG
     5161 GGGGTTCGTG CACACAGCCC AGCTTGGAGC GAACGACCTA CACCGAACTG AGATACCTAC
     5221 AGCGTGAGCT ATGAGAAAGC GCCACGCTTC CCGAAGGGAG AAAGGCGGAC AGGTATCCGG
     5281 TAAGCGGCAG GGTCGGAACA GGAGAGCGCA CGAGGGAGCT TCCAGGGGGA AACGCCTGGT
     5341 ATCTTTATAG TCCTGTCGGG TTTCGCCACC TCTGACTTGA GCGTCGATTT TTGTGATGCT
     5401 CGTCAGGGGG GCGGAGCCTA TGGAAAAACG CCAGCAACGC GGCCTTTTTA CGGTTCCTGG
     5461 CCTTTTGCTG GCCTTTTGCT CACATGTTCT TTCCTGCGTT ATCCCCTGAT TCTGTGGATA
     5521 ACCGTATTAC CGCCATGCAT TAGTTATTAA TAGTAATCAA TTACGGGGTC ATTAGTTCAT
     5581 AGCCCATATA TGGAGTTCCG CGTTACATAA CTTACGGTAA ATGGCCCGCC TGGCTGACCG
     5641 CCCAACGACC CCCGCCCATT GACGTCAATA ATGACGTATG TTCCCATAGT AACGCCAATA
     5701 GGGACTTTCC ATTGACGTCA ATGGGTGGAG TATTTACGGT AAACTGCCCA CTTGGCAGTA
     5761 CATCAAGTGT ATCATATGCC AAGTACGCCC CCTATTGACG TCAATGACGG TAAATGGCCC
     5821 GCCTGGCATT ATGCCCAGTA CATGACCTTA TGGGACTTTC CTACTTGGCA GTACATCTAC
     5881 GTATTAGTCA TCGCTATTAC CATGGTGATG CGGTTTTGGC AGTACATCAA TGGGCGTGGA
     5941 TAGCGGTTTG ACTCACGGGG ATTTCCAAGT CTCCACCCCA TTGACGTCAA TGGGAGTTTG
     6001 TTTTGGCACC AAAATCAACG GGACTTTCCA AAATGTCGTA ACAACTCCGC CCCATTGACG
     6061 CAAATGGGCG GTAGGCGTGT ACGGTGGGAG GTCTATATAA GCAGAGCTGG TTTAGTGAAC
     6121 CGTCAGATCC GCTAGCGCTA
//
