# Supplementary material for: Visualizing endogenous RhoA activity with an improved localization-based, genetically encoded biosensor
Source: bioRxiv preprint, doi:10.1101/2021.02.08.430250, version 1 (2021-02-08)
Supplement: Supplementary information - plasmid maps [file 430250_file02.zip › plasmid-maps-rGBD/5214_C1_CMVdel-mTurquiose2-1xrGBD.gb]

LOCUS       5214_C1-CMVdel-mTurquoi 4475 bp ds-DNA     circular     11-JAN-2021
DEFINITION  .
ACCESSION   CMVdel_3xmTq2_rG                                                   
SOURCE      Unknown.                                                           
  ORGANISM  Unknown Unclassified.                                              
FEATURES             Location/Qualifiers
     misc_feature    2187..2322
                     /label="SV40\ORI"
                     /ApEinfo_revcolor=#b4abac
                     /ApEinfo_fwdcolor=#b4abac
     misc_feature    1908..1936
                     /label="Bact.\promoter"
                     /ApEinfo_revcolor=#d59687
                     /ApEinfo_fwdcolor=#d59687
     CDS             897..1145
                     /label="rGBD"
                     /ApEinfo_revcolor=#ffef86
                     /ApEinfo_fwdcolor=#ffef86
     misc_feature    91..135
                     /label="CMVdel (545-589)"
                     /ApEinfo_revcolor=#85dae9
                     /ApEinfo_fwdcolor=#85dae9
     misc_feature    159..873
                     /label="mTurquoise2"
                     /ApEinfo_revcolor=#d59687
                     /ApEinfo_fwdcolor=#d59687
     polyA_signal    3401..3419
                     /label="HSV\TK\polyA"
                     /ApEinfo_revcolor=#b7e6d7
                     /ApEinfo_fwdcolor=#b7e6d7
     misc_feature    1..90
                     /label="CMVdel (1-90)"
                     /ApEinfo_revcolor=#b1ff67
                     /ApEinfo_fwdcolor=#b1ff67
     polyA_signal    1294..1328
                     /label="SV40\polyA"
                     /ApEinfo_revcolor=#ff9ccd
                     /ApEinfo_fwdcolor=#ff9ccd
     misc_feature    2011..2249
                     /label="SV40\early\promoter"
                     /ApEinfo_revcolor=#ff9ccd
                     /ApEinfo_fwdcolor=#ff9ccd
ORIGIN
        1 tagttattaa tagtaatcaa ttacggggtc attagttcat agcccatata tggagttccg
       61 cgttacataa cttacggtaa atggcccgcc tgggaggtct atataagcag agctggttta
      121 gtgaaccgtc agatccgcta gcgctaccgg tcgccaccat ggtgagcaag ggcgaggagc
      181 tgttcaccgg ggtggtgccc atcctggtcg agctggacgg cgacgtaaac ggccacaagt
      241 tcagcgtgtc cggcgagggc gagggcgatg ccacctacgg caagctgacc ctgaagttca
      301 tctgcaccac cggcaagctg cccgtgccct ggcccaccct cgtgaccacc ctgtcctggg
      361 gcgtgcagtg cttcgcccgc taccccgacc acatgaagca gcacgacttc ttcaagtccg
      421 ccatgcccga aggctacgtc caggagcgca ccatcttctt caaggacgac ggcaactaca
      481 agacccgcgc cgaggtgaag ttcgagggcg acaccctggt gaaccgcatc gagctgaagg
      541 gcatcgactt caaggaggac ggcaacatcc tggggcacaa gctggagtac aactacTtTa
      601 gcgacaacgt ctatatcacc gccgacaagc agaagaacgg catcaaggcc aacttcaaga
      661 tccgccacaa catcgaggac ggcggcgtgc agctcgccga ccactaccag cagaacaccc
      721 ccatcggcga cggccccgtg ctgctgcccg acaaccacta cctgagcacc cagtccaagc
      781 tgagcaaaga ccccaacgag aagcgcgatc acatggtcct gctggagttc gtgaccgccg
      841 ccgggatcac tctcggcatg gacgagctgt acaagtccgg actcagatct cgagttatcc
      901 tggaggacct caatatgctc tacatccggc agatggcact cagcctggag gacacagagc
      961 tgcagaggaa actagatcat gagatccgga tgagggatgg ggcctgcaag ctgctggcag
     1021 cctgctccca gcgagagcag gctctggaag ccaccaagag cctgctggtg tgcaacagcc
     1081 gtattctcag ctacatgggt gagctgcagc ggcgaaagga ggcccaggtg ctggagaaga
     1141 caggctctag ataactgatc ataatcagcc ataccacatt tgtagaggtt ttacttgctt
     1201 taaaaaacct cccacacctc cccctgaacc tgaaacataa aatgaatgca attgttgttg
     1261 ttaacttgtt tattgcagct tataatggtt acaaataaag caatagcatc acaaatttca
     1321 caaataaagc atttttttca ctgcattcta gttgtggttt gtccaaactc atcaatgtat
     1381 cttaacgcgt aaattgtaag cgttaatatt ttgttaaaat tcgcgttaaa tttttgttaa
     1441 atcagctcat tttttaacca ataggccgaa atcggcaaaa tcccttataa atcaaaagaa
     1501 tagaccgaga tagggtnnnn nnnnnnnnnn nnnnnnnnnn nnnnnnnnnn nnnaaagaac
     1561 gtggactcca acgtcaaagg nnnnnnnnnn nnnnnnnnnn nnnnnnnnnn nnnnnnnnnn
     1621 nnnnnnnnnt nnnnnnnnnn nnnnnnnnnn nnnnnnnnnn nnnnnnnnnn nnnnnnnnnn
     1681 nnnnnnnnnn nnnnnnnnnn nnnnnnnnnn nnnnnnnnnn ngnnnnnnnn nnnnnnnnnn
     1741 nnnnnnnnnn nnnnnnnnnn nnnnnnnnnn nnnnnnnnnn nnnnnnnnnn nnnnnnnnnn
     1801 nnnnnnnnnn nnnnnnnnnn nnnnnnnnnn nnnnnnnnnn nnnnnncagg tggcactttt
     1861 cggggaaatg tgcgcggaac ccctatttgt ttatttttct aaatacattc aaatatgtat
     1921 ccgctcatga gacaataacc ctgataaatg cttcaataat attgaaaaag gaagagtcct
     1981 gaggcggaaa gaaccagctg tggaatgtgt gtcagttagg gtgtggaaag tccccaggct
     2041 ccccagcagg cagaagtatg caaagcatgc atctcaatta gtcagcaacc aggtgtggaa
     2101 agtccccagg ctccccagca ggcagaagta tgcaaagcat gcatctcaat tagtcagcaa
     2161 ccatagtccc gcccctaact ccgcccatcc cgcccctaac tccgcccagt tccgcccatt
     2221 ctccgcccca tggctgacta atttttttta tttatgcaga ggccgaggcc gcctcggcct
     2281 ctgagctatt ccagaagtag tgaggaggct tttttggagg cctaggcttt tgcaaagatc
     2341 gatcaagaga caggatgagg atcgtttcgc atgattgaac aagatggatt gcacgcaggt
     2401 tctccggccg cttgggtgga gaggctattc ggctatgact gggcacaaca gacaatcggc
     2461 tgctctgatg ccgccgtgtt ccggctgtca gcgcaggggc gcccggttct ttttgtcaag
     2521 accgacctgt ccggtgccct gaatgaactg caagacgagg cagcgcggct atcgtggctg
     2581 gccacgacgg gcgttccttg cgcagctgtg ctcgacgttg tcactgaagc gggaagggac
     2641 tggctgctat tgggcgaagt gccggggcag gatctcctgt catctcacct tgctcctgcc
     2701 gagaaagtat ccatcatggc tgatgcaatg cggcggctgc atacgcttga tccggctacc
     2761 tgcccattcg accaccaagc gaaacatcgc atcgagcgag cacgtactcg gatggaagcc
     2821 ggtcttgtcg atcaggatga tctggacgaa gagcatcagg ggctcgcgcc agccgaactg
     2881 ttcgccaggc tcaaggcgag catgcccgac ggcgaggatc tcgtcgtgac ccatggcgat
     2941 gcctgcttgc cgaatatcat ggtggaaaat ggccgctttt ctggattcat cgactgtggc
     3001 cggctgggtg tggcggaccg ctatcaggac atagcgttgg ctacccgtga tattgctgaa
     3061 gagcttggcg gcgaatgggc tgaccgcttc ctcgtgcttt acggtatcgc cgctcccgat
     3121 tcgcagcgca tcgccttcta tcgccttctt gacgagttct tctgagcggg actctggggt
     3181 tcgaaatgac cgaccaagcg acgcccaacc tgccatcacg agatttcgat tccaccgccg
     3241 ccttctatga aaggttgggc ttcggaatcg ttttccggga cgccggctgg atgatcctcc
     3301 agcgcgggga tctcatgctg gagttcttcg cccaccctag ggggaggcta actgaaacac
     3361 ggaaggagac aataccggaa ggaacccgcg ctatgacggc aataaaaaga cagaataaaa
     3421 cgcacggtgt tgggtcgttt gttcataaac gcggggttcg gtcccagggc tggcactctg
     3481 tcgatacccc accgagaccc cattggggcc aatacgcccg cgtttcttcc ttttccccac
     3541 cccacccccc aagttcgggt gaaggcccag ggctcgcagc caacgtcggg gcggcaggcc
     3601 ctgccatagc ctcaggttac tcatatatac tttagattga tttaaaactt catttttaat
     3661 ttaaaaggat ctaggtgaag atcctttttg ataatctcat gaccaaaatc ccttaacgtg
     3721 agttttcgtt ccactgagcg tcagaccccg tagaaaagat caaaggatct tcttgagatc
     3781 ctttttttct gcgcgtaatc tgctgcttgc aaacaaaaaa accaccgcta ccagcggtgg
     3841 tttgtttgcc ggatcaagag ctaccaactc tttttccgaa ggtaactggc ttcagcagag
     3901 cgcagatacc aaatactgtc cttctagtgt agccgtagtt aggccaccac ttcaagaact
     3961 ctgtagcacc gcctacatac ctcgctctgc taatcctgtt accagtggct gctgccagtg
     4021 gcgataagtc gtgtcttacc gggttggact caagacgata gttaccggat aaggcgcagc
     4081 ggtcgggctg aacggggggt tcgtgcacac agcccagctt ggagcgaacg acctacaccg
     4141 aactgagata cctacagcgt gagctatgag aaagcgccac gcttcccgaa gggagaaagg
     4201 cggacaggta tccggtaagc ggcagggtcg gaacaggaga gcgcacgagg gagcttccag
     4261 ggggaaacgc ctggtatctt tatagtcctg tcgggtttcg ccacctctga cttgagcgtc
     4321 gatttttgtg atgctcgtca ggggggcgga gcctatggaa aaacgccagc aacgcggcct
     4381 ttttacggtt cctggccttt tgctggcctt ttgctcacat gttctttcct gcgttatccc
     4441 ctgattctgt ggataaccgt attaccgcca tgcat
//
