# Supplementary material for: Visualizing endogenous RhoA activity with an improved localization-based, genetically encoded biosensor
Source: bioRxiv preprint, doi:10.1101/2021.02.08.430250, version 1 (2021-02-08)
Supplement: Supplementary information - plasmid maps [file 430250_file02.zip › plasmid-maps-rGBD/5196_C1_CMVdel-dTomato-1xrGBD .gb]

LOCUS       5196_C1_CMVdel-dTomato- 4460 bp ds-DNA     circular     07-FEB-2021
DEFINITION  .
ACCESSION   5196                                                               
SOURCE      Unknown.                                                           
  ORGANISM  Unknown Unclassified.                                              
FEATURES             Location/Qualifiers
     misc_feature    1..90
                     /label="CMVdel (1-90)"
                     /ApEinfo_revcolor=#b1ff67
                     /ApEinfo_fwdcolor=#b1ff67
     misc_feature    91..135
                     /label="CMVdel (545-589)"
                     /ApEinfo_revcolor=#85dae9
                     /ApEinfo_fwdcolor=#85dae9
     CDS             159..880
                     /label="dTomato CDS"
                     /ApEinfo_revcolor=#b4abac
                     /ApEinfo_fwdcolor=#b4abac
     polyA_signal    3386..3404
                     /label="HSV\TK\polyA"
                     /ApEinfo_revcolor=#b1ff67
                     /ApEinfo_fwdcolor=#b1ff67
     CDS             882..1130
                     /label="rGBD"
                     /ApEinfo_revcolor=#ffef86
                     /ApEinfo_fwdcolor=#ffef86
     misc_feature    1893..1921
                     /label="Bact.\promoter"
                     /ApEinfo_revcolor=#d59687
                     /ApEinfo_fwdcolor=#d59687
     polyA_signal    1279..1313
                     /label="SV40\polyA"
                     /ApEinfo_revcolor=#f58a5e
                     /ApEinfo_fwdcolor=#f58a5e
     misc_feature    1996..2234
                     /label="SV40\early\promoter"
                     /ApEinfo_revcolor=#f58a5e
                     /ApEinfo_fwdcolor=#f58a5e
     misc_feature    2172..2307
                     /label="SV40\ORI"
                     /ApEinfo_revcolor=#84b0dc
                     /ApEinfo_fwdcolor=#84b0dc
ORIGIN
        1 tagttattaa tagtaatcaa ttacggggtc attagttcat agcccatata tggagttccg
       61 cgttacataa cttacggtaa atggcccgcc tgggaggtct atataagcag agctggttta
      121 gtgaaccgtc agatccgcta gcgctaccgg tcgccaccat ggtgagcaag ggcgaggagg
      181 tcatcaaaga gttcatgcgc ttcaaggtgc gcatggaggg ctccatgaac ggccacgagt
      241 tcgagatcga gggcgagggc gagggccgcc cctacgaggg cacccagacc gccaagctga
      301 aggtgaccaa gggcggcccc ctgcccttcg cctgggacat cctgtccccc cagttcatgt
      361 acggctccaa ggcgtacgtg aagcaccccg ccgacatccc cgattacaag aagctgtcct
      421 tccccgaggg cttcaagtgg gagcgcgtga tgaacttcga ggacggcggt ctggtgaccg
      481 tgacccagga ctcctccctg caggacggca cgctgatcta caaggtgaag atgcgcggca
      541 ccaacttccc ccccgacggc cccgtaatgc agaagaagac catgggctgg gaggcctcca
      601 ccgagcgcct gtacccccgc gacggcgtgc tgaagggcga gatccaccag gccctgaagc
      661 tgaaggacgg cggccactac ctggtggagt tcaagaccat ctacatggcc aagaagcccg
      721 tgcaactgcc cggctactac tacgtggaca ccaagctgga catcacctcc cacaacgagg
      781 actacaccat cgtggaacag tacgagcgct ccgagggccg ccaccacctg ttcctgtacg
      841 gcatggacga gctgtacaag tccggactca gatctcgagt tatcctggag gacctcaata
      901 tgctctacat ccggcagatg gcactcagcc tggaggacac agagctgcag aggaaactag
      961 atcatgagat ccggatgagg gatggggcct gcaagctgct ggcagcctgc tcccagcgag
     1021 agcaggctct ggaagccacc aagagcctgc tggtgtgcaa cagccgtatt ctcagctaca
     1081 tgggtgagct gcagcggcga aaggaggccc aggtgctgga gaagacaggc tctagataac
     1141 tgatcataat cagccatacc acatttgtag aggttttact tgctttaaaa aacctcccac
     1201 acctccccct gaacctgaaa cataaaatga atgcaattgt tgttgttaac ttgtttattg
     1261 cagcttataa tggttacaaa taaagcaata gcatcacaaa tttcacaaat aaagcatttt
     1321 tttcactgca ttctagttgt ggtttgtcca aactcatcaa tgtatcttaa cgcgtaaatt
     1381 gtaagcgtta atattttgtt aaaattcgcg ttaaattttt gttaaatcag ctcatttttt
     1441 aaccaatagg ccgaaatcgg caaaatccct tataaatcaa aagaatagac cgagataggg
     1501 tnnnnnnnnn nnnnnnnnnn nnnnnnnnnn nnnnnnnnaa agaacgtgga ctccaacgtc
     1561 aaaggnnnnn nnnnnnnnnn nnnnnnnnnn nnnnnnnnnn nnnnnnnnnn nnnntnnnnn
     1621 nnnnnnnnnn nnnnnnnnnn nnnnnnnnnn nnnnnnnnnn nnnnnnnnnn nnnnnnnnnn
     1681 nnnnnnnnnn nnnnnnnnnn nnnnnngnnn nnnnnnnnnn nnnnnnnnnn nnnnnnnnnn
     1741 nnnnnnnnnn nnnnnnnnnn nnnnnnnnnn nnnnnnnnnn nnnnnnnnnn nnnnnnnnnn
     1801 nnnnnnnnnn nnnnnnnnnn nnnnnnnnnn ncaggtggca cttttcgggg aaatgtgcgc
     1861 ggaaccccta tttgtttatt tttctaaata cattcaaata tgtatccgct catgagacaa
     1921 taaccctgat aaatgcttca ataatattga aaaaggaaga gtcctgaggc ggaaagaacc
     1981 agctgtggaa tgtgtgtcag ttagggtgtg gaaagtcccc aggctcccca gcaggcagaa
     2041 gtatgcaaag catgcatctc aattagtcag caaccaggtg tggaaagtcc ccaggctccc
     2101 cagcaggcag aagtatgcaa agcatgcatc tcaattagtc agcaaccata gtcccgcccc
     2161 taactccgcc catcccgccc ctaactccgc ccagttccgc ccattctccg ccccatggct
     2221 gactaatttt ttttatttat gcagaggccg aggccgcctc ggcctctgag ctattccaga
     2281 agtagtgagg aggctttttt ggaggcctag gcttttgcaa agatcgatca agagacagga
     2341 tgaggatcgt ttcgcatgat tgaacaagat ggattgcacg caggttctcc ggccgcttgg
     2401 gtggagaggc tattcggcta tgactgggca caacagacaa tcggctgctc tgatgccgcc
     2461 gtgttccggc tgtcagcgca ggggcgcccg gttctttttg tcaagaccga cctgtccggt
     2521 gccctgaatg aactgcaaga cgaggcagcg cggctatcgt ggctggccac gacgggcgtt
     2581 ccttgcgcag ctgtgctcga cgttgtcact gaagcgggaa gggactggct gctattgggc
     2641 gaagtgccgg ggcaggatct cctgtcatct caccttgctc ctgccgagaa agtatccatc
     2701 atggctgatg caatgcggcg gctgcatacg cttgatccgg ctacctgccc attcgaccac
     2761 caagcgaaac atcgcatcga gcgagcacgt actcggatgg aagccggtct tgtcgatcag
     2821 gatgatctgg acgaagagca tcaggggctc gcgccagccg aactgttcgc caggctcaag
     2881 gcgagcatgc ccgacggcga ggatctcgtc gtgacccatg gcgatgcctg cttgccgaat
     2941 atcatggtgg aaaatggccg cttttctgga ttcatcgact gtggccggct gggtgtggcg
     3001 gaccgctatc aggacatagc gttggctacc cgtgatattg ctgaagagct tggcggcgaa
     3061 tgggctgacc gcttcctcgt gctttacggt atcgccgctc ccgattcgca gcgcatcgcc
     3121 ttctatcgcc ttcttgacga gttcttctga gcgggactct ggggttcgaa atgaccgacc
     3181 aagcgacgcc caacctgcca tcacgagatt tcgattccac cgccgccttc tatgaaaggt
     3241 tgggcttcgg aatcgttttc cgggacgccg gctggatgat cctccagcgc ggggatctca
     3301 tgctggagtt cttcgcccac cctaggggga ggctaactga aacacggaag gagacaatac
     3361 cggaaggaac ccgcgctatg acggcaataa aaagacagaa taaaacgcac ggtgttgggt
     3421 cgtttgttca taaacgcggg gttcggtccc agggctggca ctctgtcgat accccaccga
     3481 gaccccattg gggccaatac gcccgcgttt cttccttttc cccaccccac cccccaagtt
     3541 cgggtgaagg cccagggctc gcagccaacg tcggggcggc aggccctgcc atagcctcag
     3601 gttactcata tatactttag attgatttaa aacttcattt ttaatttaaa aggatctagg
     3661 tgaagatcct ttttgataat ctcatgacca aaatccctta acgtgagttt tcgttccact
     3721 gagcgtcaga ccccgtagaa aagatcaaag gatcttcttg agatcctttt tttctgcgcg
     3781 taatctgctg cttgcaaaca aaaaaaccac cgctaccagc ggtggtttgt ttgccggatc
     3841 aagagctacc aactcttttt ccgaaggtaa ctggcttcag cagagcgcag ataccaaata
     3901 ctgtccttct agtgtagccg tagttaggcc accacttcaa gaactctgta gcaccgccta
     3961 catacctcgc tctgctaatc ctgttaccag tggctgctgc cagtggcgat aagtcgtgtc
     4021 ttaccgggtt ggactcaaga cgatagttac cggataaggc gcagcggtcg ggctgaacgg
     4081 ggggttcgtg cacacagccc agcttggagc gaacgaccta caccgaactg agatacctac
     4141 agcgtgagct atgagaaagc gccacgcttc ccgaagggag aaaggcggac aggtatccgg
     4201 taagcggcag ggtcggaaca ggagagcgca cgagggagct tccaggggga aacgcctggt
     4261 atctttatag tcctgtcggg tttcgccacc tctgacttga gcgtcgattt ttgtgatgct
     4321 cgtcaggggg gcggagccta tggaaaaacg ccagcaacgc ggccttttta cggttcctgg
     4381 ccttttgctg gccttttgct cacatgttct ttcctgcgtt atcccctgat tctgtggata
     4441 accgtattac cgccatgcat
//
