# Supplementary material for: Visualizing endogenous RhoA activity with an improved localization-based, genetically encoded biosensor
Source: bioRxiv preprint, doi:10.1101/2021.02.08.430250, version 1 (2021-02-08)
Supplement: Supplementary information - plasmid maps [file 430250_file02.zip › plasmid-maps-rGBD/5183_C1_CMVdel-mNeonGreen-1xpGBD(30-100).gb]

LOCUS       5183_C1_CMVdel-mNeonGre 4430 bp ds-DNA     circular     07-FEB-2021
DEFINITION  .
ACCESSION   5183_CMVdel_neon                                                   
SOURCE      Unknown.                                                           
  ORGANISM  Unknown Unclassified.                                              
FEATURES             Location/Qualifiers
     misc_feature    1966..2204
                     /label="SV40\early\promoter"
                     /ApEinfo_revcolor=#85dae9
                     /ApEinfo_fwdcolor=#85dae9
     misc_feature    159..859
                     /label="mNeonGreen"
                     /ApEinfo_revcolor=#b1ff67
                     /ApEinfo_fwdcolor=#b1ff67
     polyA_signal    3356..3374
                     /label="HSV\TK\polyA"
                     /ApEinfo_revcolor=#d6b295
                     /ApEinfo_fwdcolor=#d6b295
     misc_feature    1..90
                     /label="CMVdel (1-90)"
                     /ApEinfo_revcolor=#b1ff67
                     /ApEinfo_fwdcolor=#b1ff67
     polyA_signal    1249..1283
                     /label="SV40\polyA"
                     /ApEinfo_revcolor=#d6b295
                     /ApEinfo_fwdcolor=#d6b295
     misc_feature    91..135
                     /label="CMVdel (545-589)"
                     /ApEinfo_revcolor=#85dae9
                     /ApEinfo_fwdcolor=#85dae9
     misc_feature    1863..1891
                     /label="Bact.\promoter"
                     /ApEinfo_revcolor=#c7b0e3
                     /ApEinfo_fwdcolor=#c7b0e3
     CDS             873..1088
                     /label="1x pGBD CDS"
                     /ApEinfo_revcolor=#ffef86
                     /ApEinfo_fwdcolor=#ffef86
     misc_feature    2142..2277
                     /label="SV40\ORI"
                     /ApEinfo_revcolor=#b7e6d7
                     /ApEinfo_fwdcolor=#b7e6d7
ORIGIN
        1 tagttattaa tagtaatcaa ttacggggtc attagttcat agcccatata tggagttccg
       61 cgttacataa cttacggtaa atggcccgcc tgggaggtct atataagcag agctggttta
      121 gtgaaccgtc agatccgcta gcgctaccgg tcgccaccat ggtgagcaag ggcgaggagg
      181 ataacatggc ctctctccca gcgacacatg agttacacat ctttggctcc atcaacggtg
      241 tggactttga catggtgggt cagggcaccg gcaatccaaa tgatggttat gaggagttaa
      301 acctgaagtc caccaagggt gacctccagt tctccccctg gattctggtc cctcatatcg
      361 ggtatggctt ccatcagtac ctgccctacc ctgacgggat gtcgcctttc caggccgcca
      421 tggtagatgg ctccggctac caagtccatc gcacaatgca gtttgaagat ggtgcctccc
      481 ttactgttaa ctaccgctac acctacgagg gaagccacat caaaggagag gcccaggtga
      541 aggggactgg tttccctgct gacggtcctg tgatgaccaa ctcgctgacc gctgcggact
      601 ggtgcaggtc gaagaagact taccccaacg acaaaaccat catcagtacc tttaagtgga
      661 gttacaccac tggaaatggc aagcgctacc ggagcactgc gcggaccacc tacacctttg
      721 ccaagccaat ggcggctaac tatctgaaga accagccgat gtacgtgttc cgtaagacgg
      781 agctcaagca ctccaagacc gagctcaact tcaaggagtg gcaaaaggcc tttaccgatg
      841 tgatgggcat ggacgagctg tacagcctcg agggggtaca gcagcagctg gagctggaaa
      901 gagaaaggtt aagaagagag atcagaaaag aattaaagct gaaggaagga gctgagaacc
      961 tgaggagagc caccacagat ttgggaagaa gcctgggccc tgtggagtta ttattaagag
     1021 gcagcagcag aaggctggac ctgctgcacc agcagctgca ggagcttcat gcccacgtgg
     1081 tgctttaagg atccaccgga tctagataac tgatcataat cagccatacc acatttgtag
     1141 aggttttact tgctttaaaa aacctcccac acctccccct gaacctgaaa cataaaatga
     1201 atgcaattgt tgttgttaac ttgtttattg cagcttataa tggttacaaa taaagcaata
     1261 gcatcacaaa tttcacaaat aaagcatttt tttcactgca ttctagttgt ggtttgtcca
     1321 aactcatcaa tgtatcttaa cgcgtaaatt gtaagcgtta atattttgtt aaaattcgcg
     1381 ttaaattttt gttaaatcag ctcatttttt aaccaatagg ccgaaatcgg caaaatccct
     1441 tataaatcaa aagaatagac cgagataggg tnnnnnnnnn nnnnnnnnnn nnnnnnnnnn
     1501 nnnnnnnnaa agaacgtgga ctccaacgtc aaaggnnnnn nnnnnnnnnn nnnnnnnnnn
     1561 nnnnnnnnnn nnnnnnnnnn nnnntnnnnn nnnnnnnnnn nnnnnnnnnn nnnnnnnnnn
     1621 nnnnnnnnnn nnnnnnnnnn nnnnnnnnnn nnnnnnnnnn nnnnnnnnnn nnnnnngnnn
     1681 nnnnnnnnnn nnnnnnnnnn nnnnnnnnnn nnnnnnnnnn nnnnnnnnnn nnnnnnnnnn
     1741 nnnnnnnnnn nnnnnnnnnn nnnnnnnnnn nnnnnnnnnn nnnnnnnnnn nnnnnnnnnn
     1801 ncaggtggca cttttcgggg aaatgtgcgc ggaaccccta tttgtttatt tttctaaata
     1861 cattcaaata tgtatccgct catgagacaa taaccctgat aaatgcttca ataatattga
     1921 aaaaggaaga gtcctgaggc ggaaagaacc agctgtggaa tgtgtgtcag ttagggtgtg
     1981 gaaagtcccc aggctcccca gcaggcagaa gtatgcaaag catgcatctc aattagtcag
     2041 caaccaggtg tggaaagtcc ccaggctccc cagcaggcag aagtatgcaa agcatgcatc
     2101 tcaattagtc agcaaccata gtcccgcccc taactccgcc catcccgccc ctaactccgc
     2161 ccagttccgc ccattctccg ccccatggct gactaatttt ttttatttat gcagaggccg
     2221 aggccgcctc ggcctctgag ctattccaga agtagtgagg aggctttttt ggaggcctag
     2281 gcttttgcaa agatcgatca agagacagga tgaggatcgt ttcgcatgat tgaacaagat
     2341 ggattgcacg caggttctcc ggccgcttgg gtggagaggc tattcggcta tgactgggca
     2401 caacagacaa tcggctgctc tgatgccgcc gtgttccggc tgtcagcgca ggggcgcccg
     2461 gttctttttg tcaagaccga cctgtccggt gccctgaatg aactgcaaga cgaggcagcg
     2521 cggctatcgt ggctggccac gacgggcgtt ccttgcgcag ctgtgctcga cgttgtcact
     2581 gaagcgggaa gggactggct gctattgggc gaagtgccgg ggcaggatct cctgtcatct
     2641 caccttgctc ctgccgagaa agtatccatc atggctgatg caatgcggcg gctgcatacg
     2701 cttgatccgg ctacctgccc attcgaccac caagcgaaac atcgcatcga gcgagcacgt
     2761 actcggatgg aagccggtct tgtcgatcag gatgatctgg acgaagagca tcaggggctc
     2821 gcgccagccg aactgttcgc caggctcaag gcgagcatgc ccgacggcga ggatctcgtc
     2881 gtgacccatg gcgatgcctg cttgccgaat atcatggtgg aaaatggccg cttttctgga
     2941 ttcatcgact gtggccggct gggtgtggcg gaccgctatc aggacatagc gttggctacc
     3001 cgtgatattg ctgaagagct tggcggcgaa tgggctgacc gcttcctcgt gctttacggt
     3061 atcgccgctc ccgattcgca gcgcatcgcc ttctatcgcc ttcttgacga gttcttctga
     3121 gcgggactct ggggttcgaa atgaccgacc aagcgacgcc caacctgcca tcacgagatt
     3181 tcgattccac cgccgccttc tatgaaaggt tgggcttcgg aatcgttttc cgggacgccg
     3241 gctggatgat cctccagcgc ggggatctca tgctggagtt cttcgcccac cctaggggga
     3301 ggctaactga aacacggaag gagacaatac cggaaggaac ccgcgctatg acggcaataa
     3361 aaagacagaa taaaacgcac ggtgttgggt cgtttgttca taaacgcggg gttcggtccc
     3421 agggctggca ctctgtcgat accccaccga gaccccattg gggccaatac gcccgcgttt
     3481 cttccttttc cccaccccac cccccaagtt cgggtgaagg cccagggctc gcagccaacg
     3541 tcggggcggc aggccctgcc atagcctcag gttactcata tatactttag attgatttaa
     3601 aacttcattt ttaatttaaa aggatctagg tgaagatcct ttttgataat ctcatgacca
     3661 aaatccctta acgtgagttt tcgttccact gagcgtcaga ccccgtagaa aagatcaaag
     3721 gatcttcttg agatcctttt tttctgcgcg taatctgctg cttgcaaaca aaaaaaccac
     3781 cgctaccagc ggtggtttgt ttgccggatc aagagctacc aactcttttt ccgaaggtaa
     3841 ctggcttcag cagagcgcag ataccaaata ctgtccttct agtgtagccg tagttaggcc
     3901 accacttcaa gaactctgta gcaccgccta catacctcgc tctgctaatc ctgttaccag
     3961 tggctgctgc cagtggcgat aagtcgtgtc ttaccgggtt ggactcaaga cgatagttac
     4021 cggataaggc gcagcggtcg ggctgaacgg ggggttcgtg cacacagccc agcttggagc
     4081 gaacgaccta caccgaactg agatacctac agcgtgagct atgagaaagc gccacgcttc
     4141 ccgaagggag aaaggcggac aggtatccgg taagcggcag ggtcggaaca ggagagcgca
     4201 cgagggagct tccaggggga aacgcctggt atctttatag tcctgtcggg tttcgccacc
     4261 tctgacttga gcgtcgattt ttgtgatgct cgtcaggggg gcggagccta tggaaaaacg
     4321 ccagcaacgc ggccttttta cggttcctgg ccttttgctg gccttttgct cacatgttct
     4381 ttcctgcgtt atcccctgat tctgtggata accgtattac cgccatgcat
//
