# Supplementary material for: Visualizing endogenous RhoA activity with an improved localization-based, genetically encoded biosensor
Source: bioRxiv preprint, doi:10.1101/2021.02.08.430250, version 1 (2021-02-08)
Supplement: Supplementary information - plasmid maps [file 430250_file02.zip › plasmid-maps-rGBD/5434_C1_H2A-mTurquiose2-RHOA-G14V-╬öCAAX.gb]

LOCUS       5434_C1_H2A-mTurquiose2 5674 bp ds-DNA     circular     07-FEB-2021
DEFINITION  .
ACCESSION   5434_H2A-mTq2-RH                                                   
SOURCE      Unknown.                                                           
  ORGANISM  Unknown Unclassified.                                              
FEATURES             Location/Qualifiers
     CDS             1129..1135
                     /label="SYFP1"
                     /ApEinfo_revcolor=#f58a5e
                     /ApEinfo_fwdcolor=#f58a5e
     CDS             8..397
                     /label="H2A"
                     /ApEinfo_revcolor=#ffef86
                     /ApEinfo_fwdcolor=#ffef86
     CDS             2941..3735
                     /label="Kan"
                     /ApEinfo_revcolor=#ffef86
                     /ApEinfo_fwdcolor=#ffef86
     CDS             8..1711
                     /label="ORF-1 CDS"
                     /ApEinfo_revcolor=#d59687
                     /ApEinfo_fwdcolor=#d59687
     CDS             1139..1705
                     /label="ras homolog gene family, member A"
                     /ApEinfo_revcolor=#c7b0e3
                     /ApEinfo_fwdcolor=#c7b0e3
     misc_feature    419..1128
                     /label="mTurquoise2"
                     /ApEinfo_revcolor=#84b0dc
                     /ApEinfo_fwdcolor=#84b0dc
ORIGIN
        1 aattctgatg nnnnnnnnnn nnnnnnnnnn nnnnnnnnnn nnnnnnnnnn nnnnnnnnnn
       61 nnnnnnnnnn nnnnnnnnnn nnnnnnnnnn nnnnnnnnnn nnnnnnnnnn nnnnnnnnnn
      121 nnnnnnnnnn nnnnnnnnnn nnnnnnnnnn nnnnnnnnnn nnnnnnnnnn nnnnnnnnnn
      181 nnnnnnnnnn nnnnnnnnnn nnnnnnnnnn nnnnnnnnnn nnnnnnnnnn nnnnnnnnnn
      241 nnnnnnnnnn nnnnnnnnnn nnnnnnnnnn nnnnnnnnnn nnnnnnnnnn nnnnnnnnnn
      301 nnnnnnnnnn nnnnnnnnnn nnnnnnnnnn nnnnnnnnnn nnnnnnnnnn nnnnnnnnnn
      361 nnnnnnnnnn nnnnnnnnnn nnnnnnnnnn nnnnnnncgg gatccaccgg tcgccaccat
      421 ggtgagcaag ggcgaggagc tgttcaccgg ggtggtgccc atcctggtcg agctggacgg
      481 cgacgtaaac ggccacaagt tcagcgtgtc cggcgagggc gagggcgatg ccacctacgg
      541 caagctgacc ctgaagttca tctgcaccac cggcaagctg cccgtgccct ggcccaccct
      601 cgtgaccacc ctgtcctggg gcgtgcagtg cttcgcccgc taccccgacc acatgaagca
      661 gcacgacttc ttcaagtccg ccatgcccga aggctacgtc caggagcgca ccatcttctt
      721 caaggacgac ggcaactaca agacccgcgc cgaggtgaag ttcgagggcg acaccctggt
      781 gaaccgcatc gagctgaagg gcatcgactt caaggaggac ggcaacatcc tggggcacaa
      841 gctggagtac aactacttta gcgacaacgt ctatatcacc gccgacaagc agaagaacgg
      901 catcaaggcc aacttcaaga tccgccacaa catcgaggac ggcggcgtgc agctcgccga
      961 ccactaccag cagaacaccc ccatcggcga cggccccgtg ctgctgcccg acaaccacta
     1021 cctgagcacc cagtccaagc tgagcaaaga ccccaacgag aagcgcgatc acatggtcct
     1081 gctggagttc gtgaccgccg ccgggatcac tctcggcatg gacgagctgt acaagtccat
     1141 ggctgccatc cggaagaaac tggtgattgt tggtgatgta gcctgtggaa agacatgctt
     1201 gctcatagtc ttcagcaagg accagttccc agaggtgtat gtgcccacag tgtttgagaa
     1261 ctatgtggca gatatcgagg tggatggaaa gcaggtagag ttggctttgt gggacacagc
     1321 tgggcaggaa gattatgatc gcctgaggcc cctctcctac ccagataccg atgttatact
     1381 gatgtgtttt tccatcgaca gccctgatag tttagaaaac atcccagaaa agtggacccc
     1441 agaagtcaag catttctgtc ccaacgtgcc catcatcctg gttgggaata agaaggatct
     1501 tcggaatgat gagcacacaa ggcgggagct agccaagatg aagcaggagc cggtgaaacc
     1561 tgaagaaggc agagatatgg caaacaggat tggcgctttt gggtacatgg agtgttcagc
     1621 aaagaccaaa gatggagtga gagaggtttt tgaaatggct acgagagctg ctctgcaagc
     1681 tagacgtggg aagaaaaaat ctgggagcta agcggccgcg actctagatc ataatcagcc
     1741 ataccacatt tgtagaggtt ttacttgctt taaaaaacct cccacacctc cccctgaacc
     1801 tgaaacataa aatgaatgca attgttgttg ttaacttgtt tattgcagct tataatggtt
     1861 acaaataaag caatagcatc acaaatttca caaataaagc atttttttca ctgcattcta
     1921 gttgtggttt gtccaaactc atcaatgtat cttaaggcgt aaattgtaag cgttaatatt
     1981 ttgttaaaat tcgcgttaaa tttttgttaa atcagctcat tttttaacca ataggccgaa
     2041 atcggcaaaa tcccttataa atcaaaagaa tagaccgaga tagggtnnnn nnnnnnnnnn
     2101 nnnnnnnnnn nnnnnnnnnn nnnaaagaac gtggactcca acgtcaaagg nnnnnnnnnn
     2161 nnnnnnnnnn nnnnnnnnnn nnnnnnnnnn nnnnnnnnnt nnnnnnnnnn nnnnnnnnnn
     2221 nnnnnnnnnn nnnnnnnnnn nnnnnnnnnn nnnnnnnnnn nnnnnnnnnn nnnnnnnnnn
     2281 nnnnnnnnnn ngnnnnnnnn nnnnnnnnnn nnnnnnnnnn nnnnnnnnnn nnnnnnnnnn
     2341 nnnnnnnnnn nnnnnnnnnn nnnnnnnnnn nnnnnnnnnn nnnnnnnnnn nnnnnnnnnn
     2401 nnnnnnnnnn nnnnnncagg tggcactttt cggggaaatg tgcgcggaac ccctatttgt
     2461 ttatttttct aaatacattc aaatatgtat ccgctcatga gacaataacc ctgataaatg
     2521 cttcaataat attgaaaaag gaagagtcct gaggcggaaa gaaccagctg tggaatgtgt
     2581 gtcagttagg gtgtggaaag tccccaggct ccccagcagg cagaagtatg caaagcatgc
     2641 atctcaatta gtcagcaacc aggtgtggaa agtccccagg ctccccagca ggcagaagta
     2701 tgcaaagcat gcatctcaat tagtcagcaa ccatagtccc gcccctaact ccgcccatcc
     2761 cgcccctaac tccgcccagt tccgcccatt ctccgcccca tggctgacta atttttttta
     2821 tttatgcaga ggccgaggcc gcctcggcct ctgagctatt ccagaagtag tgaggaggct
     2881 tttttggagg cctaggcttt tgcaaagatc gatcaagaga caggatgagg atcgtttcgc
     2941 atgattgaac aagatggatt gcacgcaggt tctccggccg cttgggtgga gaggctattc
     3001 ggctatgact gggcacaaca gacaatcggc tgctctgatg ccgccgtgtt ccggctgtca
     3061 gcgcaggggc gcccggttct ttttgtcaag accgacctgt ccggtgccct gaatgaactg
     3121 caagacgagg cagcgcggct atcgtggctg gccacgacgg gcgttccttg cgcagctgtg
     3181 ctcgacgttg tcactgaagc gggaagggac tggctgctat tgggcgaagt gccggggcag
     3241 gatctcctgt catctcacct tgctcctgcc gagaaagtat ccatcatggc tgatgcaatg
     3301 cggcggctgc atacgcttga tccggctacc tgcccattcg accaccaagc gaaacatcgc
     3361 atcgagcgag cacgtactcg gatggaagcc ggtcttgtcg atcaggatga tctggacgaa
     3421 gagcatcagg ggctcgcgcc agccgaactg ttcgccaggc tcaaggcgag catgcccgac
     3481 ggcgaggatc tcgtcgtgac ccatggcgat gcctgcttgc cgaatatcat ggtggaaaat
     3541 ggccgctttt ctggattcat cgactgtggc cggctgggtg tggcggaccg ctatcaggac
     3601 atagcgttgg ctacccgtga tattgctgaa gagcttggcg gcgaatgggc tgaccgcttc
     3661 ctcgtgcttt acggtatcgc cgctcccgat tcgcagcgca tcgccttcta tcgccttctt
     3721 gacgagttct tctgagcggg actctggggt tcgaaatgac cgaccaagcg acgcccaacc
     3781 tgccatcacg agatttcgat tccaccgccg ccttctatga aaggttgggc ttcggaatcg
     3841 ttttccggga cgccggctgg atgatcctcc agcgcgggga tctcatgctg gagttcttcg
     3901 cccaccctag ggggaggcta actgaaacac ggaaggagac aataccggaa ggaacccgcg
     3961 ctatgacggc aataaaaaga cagaataaaa cgcacggtgt tgggtcgttt gttcataaac
     4021 gcggggttcg gtcccagggc tggcactctg tcgatacccc accgagaccc cattggggcc
     4081 aatacgcccg cgtttcttcc ttttccccac cccacccccc aagttcgggt gaaggcccag
     4141 ggctcgcagc caacgtcggg gcggcaggcc ctgccatagc ctcaggttac tcatatatac
     4201 tttagattga tttaaaactt catttttaat ttaaaaggat ctaggtgaag atcctttttg
     4261 ataatctcat gaccaaaatc ccttaacgtg agttttcgtt ccactgagcg tcagaccccg
     4321 tagaaaagat caaaggatct tcttgagatc ctttttttct gcgcgtaatc tgctgcttgc
     4381 aaacaaaaaa accaccgcta ccagcggtgg tttgtttgcc ggatcaagag ctaccaactc
     4441 tttttccgaa ggtaactggc ttcagcagag cgcagatacc aaatactgtc cttctagtgt
     4501 agccgtagtt aggccaccac ttcaagaact ctgtagcacc gcctacatac ctcgctctgc
     4561 taatcctgtt accagtggct gctgccagtg gcgataagtc gtgtcttacc gggttggact
     4621 caagacgata gttaccggat aaggcgcagc ggtcgggctg aacggggggt tcgtgcacac
     4681 agcccagctt ggagcgaacg acctacaccg aactgagata cctacagcgt gagctatgag
     4741 aaagcgccac gcttcccgaa gggagaaagg cggacaggta tccggtaagc ggcagggtcg
     4801 gaacaggaga gcgcacgagg gagcttccag ggggaaacgc ctggtatctt tatagtcctg
     4861 tcgggtttcg ccacctctga cttgagcgtc gatttttgtg atgctcgtca ggggggcgga
     4921 gcctatggaa aaacgccagc aacgcggcct ttttacggtt cctggccttt tgctggcctt
     4981 ttgctcacat gttctttcct gcgttatccc ctgattctgt ggataaccgt attaccgcca
     5041 tgcattagtt attaatagta atcaattacg gggtcattag ttcatagccc atatatggag
     5101 ttccgcgtta cataacttac ggtaaatggc ccgcctggct gaccgcccaa cgacccccgc
     5161 ccattgacgt caataatgac gtatgttccc atagtaacgc caatagggac tttccattga
     5221 cgtcaatggg tggagtattt acggtaaact gcccacttgg cagtacatca agtgtatcat
     5281 atgccaagta cgccccctat tgacgtcaat gacggtaaat ggcccgcctg gcattatgcc
     5341 cagtacatga ccttatggga ctttcctact tggcagtaca tctacgtatt agtcatcgct
     5401 attaccatgg tgatgcggtt ttggcagtac atcaatgggc gtggatagcg gtttgactca
     5461 cggggatttc caagtctcca ccccattgac gtcaatggga gtttgttttg gcaccaaaat
     5521 caacgggact ttccaaaatg tcgtaacaac tccgccccat tgacgcaaat gggcggtagg
     5581 cgtgtacggt gggaggtcta tataagcaga gctggtttag tgaaccgtca gatccgctag
     5641 cgctaccgga ctcagatctc gagctcaagc ttcg
//
