# Supplementary material for: Visualizing endogenous RhoA activity with an improved localization-based, genetically encoded biosensor
Source: bioRxiv preprint, doi:10.1101/2021.02.08.430250, version 1 (2021-02-08)
Supplement: Supplementary information - plasmid maps [file 430250_file02.zip › plasmid-maps-rGBD/5431_C1_H2A-mTurquiose2-CDC42-G12V-╬öCAAX.gb]

LOCUS       5431_C1_H2A-mTurquiose2 5668 bp ds-DNA     circular     07-FEB-2021
DEFINITION  .
ACCESSION   5431_H2A-mTq2-CD                                                   
SOURCE      Unknown.                                                           
  ORGANISM  Unknown Unclassified.                                              
FEATURES             Location/Qualifiers
     CDS             2935..3729
                     /label="Kan"
                     /ApEinfo_revcolor=#ffef86
                     /ApEinfo_fwdcolor=#ffef86
     CDS             8..397
                     /label="H2A"
                     /ApEinfo_revcolor=#ffef86
                     /ApEinfo_fwdcolor=#ffef86
     CDS             1129..1135
                     /label="SGFP2"
                     /ApEinfo_revcolor=#84b0dc
                     /ApEinfo_fwdcolor=#84b0dc
     CDS             1139..1703
                     /label="CDC42\G12V"
                     /ApEinfo_revcolor=#d6b295
                     /ApEinfo_fwdcolor=#d6b295
     CDS             8..1705
                     /label="ORF-1 CDS"
                     /ApEinfo_revcolor=#85dae9
                     /ApEinfo_fwdcolor=#85dae9
     misc_feature    419..1128
                     /label="mTurquoise2"
                     /ApEinfo_revcolor=#b4abac
                     /ApEinfo_fwdcolor=#b4abac
ORIGIN
        1 aattctgatg nnnnnnnnnn nnnnnnnnnn nnnnnnnnnn nnnnnnnnnn nnnnnnnnnn
       61 nnnnnnnnnn nnnnnnnnnn nnnnnnnnnn nnnnnnnnnn nnnnnnnnnn nnnnnnnnnn
      121 nnnnnnnnnn nnnnnnnnnn nnnnnnnnnn nnnnnnnnnn nnnnnnnnnn nnnnnnnnnn
      181 nnnnnnnnnn nnnnnnnnnn nnnnnnnnnn nnnnnnnnnn nnnnnnnnnn nnnnnnnnnn
      241 nnnnnnnnnn nnnnnnnnnn nnnnnnnnnn nnnnnnnnnn nnnnnnnnnn nnnnnnnnnn
      301 nnnnnnnnnn nnnnnnnnnn nnnnnnnnnn nnnnnnnnnn nnnnnnnnnn nnnnnnnnnn
      361 nnnnnnnnnn nnnnnnnnnn nnnnnnnnnn nnnnnnncgg gatccaccgg tcgccaccat
      421 ggtgagcaag ggcgaggagc tgttcaccgg ggtggtgccc atcctggtcg agctggacgg
      481 cgacgtaaac ggccacaagt tcagcgtgtc cggcgagggc gagggcgatg ccacctacgg
      541 caagctgacc ctgaagttca tctgcaccac cggcaagctg cccgtgccct ggcccaccct
      601 cgtgaccacc ctgtcctggg gcgtgcagtg cttcgcccgc taccccgacc acatgaagca
      661 gcacgacttc ttcaagtccg ccatgcccga aggctacgtc caggagcgca ccatcttctt
      721 caaggacgac ggcaactaca agacccgcgc cgaggtgaag ttcgagggcg acaccctggt
      781 gaaccgcatc gagctgaagg gcatcgactt caaggaggac ggcaacatcc tggggcacaa
      841 gctggagtac aactacttta gcgacaacgt ctatatcacc gccgacaagc agaagaacgg
      901 catcaaggcc aacttcaaga tccgccacaa catcgaggac ggcggcgtgc agctcgccga
      961 ccactaccag cagaacaccc ccatcggcga cggccccgtg ctgctgcccg acaaccacta
     1021 cctgagcacc cagtccaagc tgagcaaaga ccccaacgag aagcgcgatc acatggtcct
     1081 gctggagttc gtgaccgccg ccgggatcac tctcggcatg gacgagctgt acaagtccat
     1141 gcagacaatt aagtgtgttg ttgtgggcga tgttgctgtt ggtaaaacat gtctcctgat
     1201 atcctacaca acaaacaaat ttccatcgga atatgtaccg actgtttttg acaactatgc
     1261 agtcacagtt atgattggtg gagaaccata tactcttgga ctttttgata ctgcagggca
     1321 agaggattat gacagattac gaccgctgag ttatccacaa acagatgtat ttctagtctg
     1381 tttttcagtg gtctctccat cttcatttga aaacgtgaaa gaaaagtggg tgcctgagat
     1441 aactcaccac tgtccaaaga ctcctttctt gcttgttggg actcaaattg atctcagaga
     1501 tgacccctct actattgaga aacttgccaa gaacaaacag aagcctatca ctccagagac
     1561 tgctgaaaag ctggcccgtg acctgaaggc tgtcaagtat gtggagtgtt ctgcacttac
     1621 acagagaggt ctgaagaatg tgtttgatga ggctatccta gctgccctcg agcctccgga
     1681 aactcaaccc aaaaggaaga gctaagcggc cgcgactcta gatcataatc agccatacca
     1741 catttgtaga ggttttactt gctttaaaaa acctcccaca cctccccctg aacctgaaac
     1801 ataaaatgaa tgcaattgtt gttgttaact tgtttattgc agcttataat ggttacaaat
     1861 aaagcaatag catcacaaat ttcacaaata aagcattttt ttcactgcat tctagttgtg
     1921 gtttgtccaa actcatcaat gtatcttaag gcgtaaattg taagcgttaa tattttgtta
     1981 aaattcgcgt taaatttttg ttaaatcagc tcatttttta accaataggc cgaaatcggc
     2041 aaaatccctt ataaatcaaa agaatagacc gagatagggt nnnnnnnnnn nnnnnnnnnn
     2101 nnnnnnnnnn nnnnnnnaaa gaacgtggac tccaacgtca aaggnnnnnn nnnnnnnnnn
     2161 nnnnnnnnnn nnnnnnnnnn nnnnnnnnnn nnntnnnnnn nnnnnnnnnn nnnnnnnnnn
     2221 nnnnnnnnnn nnnnnnnnnn nnnnnnnnnn nnnnnnnnnn nnnnnnnnnn nnnnnnnnnn
     2281 nnnnngnnnn nnnnnnnnnn nnnnnnnnnn nnnnnnnnnn nnnnnnnnnn nnnnnnnnnn
     2341 nnnnnnnnnn nnnnnnnnnn nnnnnnnnnn nnnnnnnnnn nnnnnnnnnn nnnnnnnnnn
     2401 nnnnnnnnnn caggtggcac ttttcgggga aatgtgcgcg gaacccctat ttgtttattt
     2461 ttctaaatac attcaaatat gtatccgctc atgagacaat aaccctgata aatgcttcaa
     2521 taatattgaa aaaggaagag tcctgaggcg gaaagaacca gctgtggaat gtgtgtcagt
     2581 tagggtgtgg aaagtcccca ggctccccag caggcagaag tatgcaaagc atgcatctca
     2641 attagtcagc aaccaggtgt ggaaagtccc caggctcccc agcaggcaga agtatgcaaa
     2701 gcatgcatct caattagtca gcaaccatag tcccgcccct aactccgccc atcccgcccc
     2761 taactccgcc cagttccgcc cattctccgc cccatggctg actaattttt tttatttatg
     2821 cagaggccga ggccgcctcg gcctctgagc tattccagaa gtagtgagga ggcttttttg
     2881 gaggcctagg cttttgcaaa gatcgatcaa gagacaggat gaggatcgtt tcgcatgatt
     2941 gaacaagatg gattgcacgc aggttctccg gccgcttggg tggagaggct attcggctat
     3001 gactgggcac aacagacaat cggctgctct gatgccgccg tgttccggct gtcagcgcag
     3061 gggcgcccgg ttctttttgt caagaccgac ctgtccggtg ccctgaatga actgcaagac
     3121 gaggcagcgc ggctatcgtg gctggccacg acgggcgttc cttgcgcagc tgtgctcgac
     3181 gttgtcactg aagcgggaag ggactggctg ctattgggcg aagtgccggg gcaggatctc
     3241 ctgtcatctc accttgctcc tgccgagaaa gtatccatca tggctgatgc aatgcggcgg
     3301 ctgcatacgc ttgatccggc tacctgccca ttcgaccacc aagcgaaaca tcgcatcgag
     3361 cgagcacgta ctcggatgga agccggtctt gtcgatcagg atgatctgga cgaagagcat
     3421 caggggctcg cgccagccga actgttcgcc aggctcaagg cgagcatgcc cgacggcgag
     3481 gatctcgtcg tgacccatgg cgatgcctgc ttgccgaata tcatggtgga aaatggccgc
     3541 ttttctggat tcatcgactg tggccggctg ggtgtggcgg accgctatca ggacatagcg
     3601 ttggctaccc gtgatattgc tgaagagctt ggcggcgaat gggctgaccg cttcctcgtg
     3661 ctttacggta tcgccgctcc cgattcgcag cgcatcgcct tctatcgcct tcttgacgag
     3721 ttcttctgag cgggactctg gggttcgaaa tgaccgacca agcgacgccc aacctgccat
     3781 cacgagattt cgattccacc gccgccttct atgaaaggtt gggcttcgga atcgttttcc
     3841 gggacgccgg ctggatgatc ctccagcgcg gggatctcat gctggagttc ttcgcccacc
     3901 ctagggggag gctaactgaa acacggaagg agacaatacc ggaaggaacc cgcgctatga
     3961 cggcaataaa aagacagaat aaaacgcacg gtgttgggtc gtttgttcat aaacgcgggg
     4021 ttcggtccca gggctggcac tctgtcgata ccccaccgag accccattgg ggccaatacg
     4081 cccgcgtttc ttccttttcc ccaccccacc ccccaagttc gggtgaaggc ccagggctcg
     4141 cagccaacgt cggggcggca ggccctgcca tagcctcagg ttactcatat atactttaga
     4201 ttgatttaaa acttcatttt taatttaaaa ggatctaggt gaagatcctt tttgataatc
     4261 tcatgaccaa aatcccttaa cgtgagtttt cgttccactg agcgtcagac cccgtagaaa
     4321 agatcaaagg atcttcttga gatccttttt ttctgcgcgt aatctgctgc ttgcaaacaa
     4381 aaaaaccacc gctaccagcg gtggtttgtt tgccggatca agagctacca actctttttc
     4441 cgaaggtaac tggcttcagc agagcgcaga taccaaatac tgtccttcta gtgtagccgt
     4501 agttaggcca ccacttcaag aactctgtag caccgcctac atacctcgct ctgctaatcc
     4561 tgttaccagt ggctgctgcc agtggcgata agtcgtgtct taccgggttg gactcaagac
     4621 gatagttacc ggataaggcg cagcggtcgg gctgaacggg gggttcgtgc acacagccca
     4681 gcttggagcg aacgacctac accgaactga gatacctaca gcgtgagcta tgagaaagcg
     4741 ccacgcttcc cgaagggaga aaggcggaca ggtatccggt aagcggcagg gtcggaacag
     4801 gagagcgcac gagggagctt ccagggggaa acgcctggta tctttatagt cctgtcgggt
     4861 ttcgccacct ctgacttgag cgtcgatttt tgtgatgctc gtcagggggg cggagcctat
     4921 ggaaaaacgc cagcaacgcg gcctttttac ggttcctggc cttttgctgg ccttttgctc
     4981 acatgttctt tcctgcgtta tcccctgatt ctgtggataa ccgtattacc gccatgcatt
     5041 agttattaat agtaatcaat tacggggtca ttagttcata gcccatatat ggagttccgc
     5101 gttacataac ttacggtaaa tggcccgcct ggctgaccgc ccaacgaccc ccgcccattg
     5161 acgtcaataa tgacgtatgt tcccatagta acgccaatag ggactttcca ttgacgtcaa
     5221 tgggtggagt atttacggta aactgcccac ttggcagtac atcaagtgta tcatatgcca
     5281 agtacgcccc ctattgacgt caatgacggt aaatggcccg cctggcatta tgcccagtac
     5341 atgaccttat gggactttcc tacttggcag tacatctacg tattagtcat cgctattacc
     5401 atggtgatgc ggttttggca gtacatcaat gggcgtggat agcggtttga ctcacgggga
     5461 tttccaagtc tccaccccat tgacgtcaat gggagtttgt tttggcacca aaatcaacgg
     5521 gactttccaa aatgtcgtaa caactccgcc ccattgacgc aaatgggcgg taggcgtgta
     5581 cggtgggagg tctatataag cagagctggt ttagtgaacc gtcagatccg ctagcgctac
     5641 cggactcaga tctcgagctc aagcttcg
//
