# Supplementary material for: Visualizing endogenous RhoA activity with an improved localization-based, genetically encoded biosensor
Source: bioRxiv preprint, doi:10.1101/2021.02.08.430250, version 1 (2021-02-08)
Supplement: Supplementary information - plasmid maps [file 430250_file02.zip › plasmid-maps-rGBD/5184_C1_CMVdel-mNeonGreen-2xpGBD(30-100).gb]

LOCUS       5184_C1_CMVdel-mNeonGre 4649 bp ds-DNA     circular     07-FEB-2021
DEFINITION  .
ACCESSION   5184_CMVdel_neon                                                   
SOURCE      Unknown.                                                           
  ORGANISM  Unknown Unclassified.                                              
FEATURES             Location/Qualifiers
     misc_feature    159..859
                     /label="mNeonGreen"
                     /ApEinfo_revcolor=#b1ff67
                     /ApEinfo_fwdcolor=#b1ff67
     polyA_signal    1468..1502
                     /label="SV40\polyA"
                     /ApEinfo_revcolor=#c6c9d1
                     /ApEinfo_fwdcolor=#c6c9d1
     CDS             860..1086
                     /label="2x pGBD CDS"
                     /ApEinfo_revcolor=#b4abac
                     /ApEinfo_fwdcolor=#b4abac
     misc_feature    2185..2423
                     /label="SV40\early\promoter"
                     /ApEinfo_revcolor=#b1ff67
                     /ApEinfo_fwdcolor=#b1ff67
     CDS             1092..1307
                     /label="1x pGBD CDS"
                     /ApEinfo_revcolor=#b7e6d7
                     /ApEinfo_fwdcolor=#b7e6d7
     misc_feature    2361..2496
                     /label="SV40\ORI"
                     /ApEinfo_revcolor=#c6c9d1
                     /ApEinfo_fwdcolor=#c6c9d1
     polyA_signal    3575..3593
                     /label="HSV\TK\polyA"
                     /ApEinfo_revcolor=#f8d3a9
                     /ApEinfo_fwdcolor=#f8d3a9
     misc_feature    91..135
                     /label="CMVdel (545-589)"
                     /ApEinfo_revcolor=#85dae9
                     /ApEinfo_fwdcolor=#85dae9
     misc_feature    1..90
                     /label="CMVdel (1-90)"
                     /ApEinfo_revcolor=#b1ff67
                     /ApEinfo_fwdcolor=#b1ff67
     misc_feature    2082..2110
                     /label="Bact.\promoter"
                     /ApEinfo_revcolor=#b7e6d7
                     /ApEinfo_fwdcolor=#b7e6d7
ORIGIN
        1 tagttattaa tagtaatcaa ttacggggtc attagttcat agcccatata tggagttccg
       61 cgttacataa cttacggtaa atggcccgcc tgggaggtct atataagcag agctggttta
      121 gtgaaccgtc agatccgcta gcgctaccgg tcgccaccat ggtgagcaag ggcgaggagg
      181 ataacatggc ctctctccca gcgacacatg agttacacat ctttggctcc atcaacggtg
      241 tggactttga catggtgggt cagggcaccg gcaatccaaa tgatggttat gaggagttaa
      301 acctgaagtc caccaagggt gacctccagt tctccccctg gattctggtc cctcatatcg
      361 ggtatggctt ccatcagtac ctgccctacc ctgacgggat gtcgcctttc caggccgcca
      421 tggtagatgg ctccggctac caagtccatc gcacaatgca gtttgaagat ggtgcctccc
      481 ttactgttaa ctaccgctac acctacgagg gaagccacat caaaggagag gcccaggtga
      541 aggggactgg tttccctgct gacggtcctg tgatgaccaa ctcgctgacc gctgcggact
      601 ggtgcaggtc gaagaagact taccccaacg acaaaaccat catcagtacc tttaagtgga
      661 gttacaccac tggaaatggc aagcgctacc ggagcactgc gcggaccacc tacacctttg
      721 ccaagccaat ggcggctaac tatctgaaga accagccgat gtacgtgttc cgtaagacgg
      781 agctcaagca ctccaagacc gagctcaact tcaaggagtg gcaaaaggcc tttaccgatg
      841 tgatgggcat ggacgagctg tacagcctcg agggggtaca gcagcagctg gagctggaaa
      901 gagaaaggtt aagaagagag atcagaaaag aattaaagct gaaggaagga gctgagaacc
      961 tgaggagagc caccacagat ttgggaagaa gcctgggccc tgtggagtta ttattaagag
     1021 gcagcagcag aaggctggac ctgctgcacc agcagctgca ggagcttcat gcccacgtgg
     1081 tgcttgtcga gggggtacag cagcagctgg agctggaaag agaaaggtta agaagagaga
     1141 tcagaaaaga attaaagctg aaggaaggag ctgagaacct gaggagagcc accacagatt
     1201 tgggaagaag cctgggccct gtggagttat tattaagagg cagcagcaga aggctggacc
     1261 tgctgcacca gcagctgcag gagcttcatg cccacgtggt gctttaagga tccaccggat
     1321 ctagataact gatcataatc agccatacca catttgtaga ggttttactt gctttaaaaa
     1381 acctcccaca cctccccctg aacctgaaac ataaaatgaa tgcaattgtt gttgttaact
     1441 tgtttattgc agcttataat ggttacaaat aaagcaatag catcacaaat ttcacaaata
     1501 aagcattttt ttcactgcat tctagttgtg gtttgtccaa actcatcaat gtatcttaac
     1561 gcgtaaattg taagcgttaa tattttgtta aaattcgcgt taaatttttg ttaaatcagc
     1621 tcatttttta accaataggc cgaaatcggc aaaatccctt ataaatcaaa agaatagacc
     1681 gagatagggt nnnnnnnnnn nnnnnnnnnn nnnnnnnnnn nnnnnnnaaa gaacgtggac
     1741 tccaacgtca aaggnnnnnn nnnnnnnnnn nnnnnnnnnn nnnnnnnnnn nnnnnnnnnn
     1801 nnntnnnnnn nnnnnnnnnn nnnnnnnnnn nnnnnnnnnn nnnnnnnnnn nnnnnnnnnn
     1861 nnnnnnnnnn nnnnnnnnnn nnnnnnnnnn nnnnngnnnn nnnnnnnnnn nnnnnnnnnn
     1921 nnnnnnnnnn nnnnnnnnnn nnnnnnnnnn nnnnnnnnnn nnnnnnnnnn nnnnnnnnnn
     1981 nnnnnnnnnn nnnnnnnnnn nnnnnnnnnn nnnnnnnnnn caggtggcac ttttcgggga
     2041 aatgtgcgcg gaacccctat ttgtttattt ttctaaatac attcaaatat gtatccgctc
     2101 atgagacaat aaccctgata aatgcttcaa taatattgaa aaaggaagag tcctgaggcg
     2161 gaaagaacca gctgtggaat gtgtgtcagt tagggtgtgg aaagtcccca ggctccccag
     2221 caggcagaag tatgcaaagc atgcatctca attagtcagc aaccaggtgt ggaaagtccc
     2281 caggctcccc agcaggcaga agtatgcaaa gcatgcatct caattagtca gcaaccatag
     2341 tcccgcccct aactccgccc atcccgcccc taactccgcc cagttccgcc cattctccgc
     2401 cccatggctg actaattttt tttatttatg cagaggccga ggccgcctcg gcctctgagc
     2461 tattccagaa gtagtgagga ggcttttttg gaggcctagg cttttgcaaa gatcgatcaa
     2521 gagacaggat gaggatcgtt tcgcatgatt gaacaagatg gattgcacgc aggttctccg
     2581 gccgcttggg tggagaggct attcggctat gactgggcac aacagacaat cggctgctct
     2641 gatgccgccg tgttccggct gtcagcgcag gggcgcccgg ttctttttgt caagaccgac
     2701 ctgtccggtg ccctgaatga actgcaagac gaggcagcgc ggctatcgtg gctggccacg
     2761 acgggcgttc cttgcgcagc tgtgctcgac gttgtcactg aagcgggaag ggactggctg
     2821 ctattgggcg aagtgccggg gcaggatctc ctgtcatctc accttgctcc tgccgagaaa
     2881 gtatccatca tggctgatgc aatgcggcgg ctgcatacgc ttgatccggc tacctgccca
     2941 ttcgaccacc aagcgaaaca tcgcatcgag cgagcacgta ctcggatgga agccggtctt
     3001 gtcgatcagg atgatctgga cgaagagcat caggggctcg cgccagccga actgttcgcc
     3061 aggctcaagg cgagcatgcc cgacggcgag gatctcgtcg tgacccatgg cgatgcctgc
     3121 ttgccgaata tcatggtgga aaatggccgc ttttctggat tcatcgactg tggccggctg
     3181 ggtgtggcgg accgctatca ggacatagcg ttggctaccc gtgatattgc tgaagagctt
     3241 ggcggcgaat gggctgaccg cttcctcgtg ctttacggta tcgccgctcc cgattcgcag
     3301 cgcatcgcct tctatcgcct tcttgacgag ttcttctgag cgggactctg gggttcgaaa
     3361 tgaccgacca agcgacgccc aacctgccat cacgagattt cgattccacc gccgccttct
     3421 atgaaaggtt gggcttcgga atcgttttcc gggacgccgg ctggatgatc ctccagcgcg
     3481 gggatctcat gctggagttc ttcgcccacc ctagggggag gctaactgaa acacggaagg
     3541 agacaatacc ggaaggaacc cgcgctatga cggcaataaa aagacagaat aaaacgcacg
     3601 gtgttgggtc gtttgttcat aaacgcgggg ttcggtccca gggctggcac tctgtcgata
     3661 ccccaccgag accccattgg ggccaatacg cccgcgtttc ttccttttcc ccaccccacc
     3721 ccccaagttc gggtgaaggc ccagggctcg cagccaacgt cggggcggca ggccctgcca
     3781 tagcctcagg ttactcatat atactttaga ttgatttaaa acttcatttt taatttaaaa
     3841 ggatctaggt gaagatcctt tttgataatc tcatgaccaa aatcccttaa cgtgagtttt
     3901 cgttccactg agcgtcagac cccgtagaaa agatcaaagg atcttcttga gatccttttt
     3961 ttctgcgcgt aatctgctgc ttgcaaacaa aaaaaccacc gctaccagcg gtggtttgtt
     4021 tgccggatca agagctacca actctttttc cgaaggtaac tggcttcagc agagcgcaga
     4081 taccaaatac tgtccttcta gtgtagccgt agttaggcca ccacttcaag aactctgtag
     4141 caccgcctac atacctcgct ctgctaatcc tgttaccagt ggctgctgcc agtggcgata
     4201 agtcgtgtct taccgggttg gactcaagac gatagttacc ggataaggcg cagcggtcgg
     4261 gctgaacggg gggttcgtgc acacagccca gcttggagcg aacgacctac accgaactga
     4321 gatacctaca gcgtgagcta tgagaaagcg ccacgcttcc cgaagggaga aaggcggaca
     4381 ggtatccggt aagcggcagg gtcggaacag gagagcgcac gagggagctt ccagggggaa
     4441 acgcctggta tctttatagt cctgtcgggt ttcgccacct ctgacttgag cgtcgatttt
     4501 tgtgatgctc gtcagggggg cggagcctat ggaaaaacgc cagcaacgcg gcctttttac
     4561 ggttcctggc cttttgctgg ccttttgctc acatgttctt tcctgcgtta tcccctgatt
     4621 ctgtggataa ccgtattacc gccatgcat
//
