# Supplementary material for: Visualizing endogenous RhoA activity with an improved localization-based, genetically encoded biosensor
Source: bioRxiv preprint, doi:10.1101/2021.02.08.430250, version 1 (2021-02-08)
Supplement: Supplementary information - plasmid maps [file 430250_file02.zip › plasmid-maps-rGBD/5181_C1_CMVdel-mNeonGreen-2xaGBD(712-786,801).gb]

LOCUS       5181_C1_CMVdel-mNeonGre 4715 bp ds-DNA     circular     07-FEB-2021
DEFINITION  .
ACCESSION   5181_with_insert                                                   
SOURCE      Unknown.                                                           
  ORGANISM  Unknown Unclassified.                                              
FEATURES             Location/Qualifiers
     misc_feature    774..802
                     /label="Bact.\promoter"
                     /ApEinfo_revcolor=#d6b295
                     /ApEinfo_fwdcolor=#d6b295
     CDS             3422..4714
                     /label="ORF-1 CDS"
                     /ApEinfo_revcolor=#f8d3a9
                     /ApEinfo_fwdcolor=#f8d3a9
     misc_feature    877..1115
                     /label="SV40\early\promoter"
                     /ApEinfo_revcolor=#ff9ccd
                     /ApEinfo_fwdcolor=#ff9ccd
     CDS             4214..4438
                     /label="aGBD CDS"
                     /ApEinfo_revcolor=#84b0dc
                     /ApEinfo_fwdcolor=#84b0dc
     misc_feature    3432..3476
                     /label="CMVdel (545-589)"
                     /ApEinfo_revcolor=#85dae9
                     /ApEinfo_fwdcolor=#85dae9
     misc_feature    3342..3431
                     /label="CMVdel (1-90)"
                     /ApEinfo_revcolor=#b1ff67
                     /ApEinfo_fwdcolor=#b1ff67
     polyA_signal    2267..2285
                     /label="HSV\TK\polyA"
                     /ApEinfo_revcolor=#84b0dc
                     /ApEinfo_fwdcolor=#84b0dc
     CDS             4487..4711
                     /label="aGBD CDS"
                     /ApEinfo_revcolor=#9eafd2
                     /ApEinfo_fwdcolor=#9eafd2
     misc_feature    1053..1188
                     /label="SV40\ORI"
                     /ApEinfo_revcolor=#75c6a9
                     /ApEinfo_fwdcolor=#75c6a9
     misc_feature    3500..4200
                     /label="mNeonGreen"
                     /ApEinfo_revcolor=#b1ff67
                     /ApEinfo_fwdcolor=#b1ff67
     polyA_signal    160..194
                     /label="SV40\polyA"
                     /ApEinfo_revcolor=#b1ff67
                     /ApEinfo_fwdcolor=#b1ff67
ORIGIN
        1 gatccaccgg atctagataa ctgatcataa tcagccatac cacatttgta gaggttttac
       61 ttgctttaaa aaacctccca cacctccccc tgaacctgaa acataaaatg aatgcaattg
      121 ttgttgttaa cttgtttatt gcagcttata atggttacaa ataaagcaat agcatcacaa
      181 atttcacaaa taaagcattt ttttcactgc attctagttg tggtttgtcc aaactcatca
      241 atgtatctta acgcgtaaat tgtaagcgtt aatattttgt taaaattcgc gttaaatttt
      301 tgttaaatca gctcattttt taaccaatag gccgaaatcg gcaaaatccc ttataaatca
      361 aaagaataga ccgagatagg gtnnnnnnnn nnnnnnnnnn nnnnnnnnnn nnnnnnnnna
      421 aagaacgtgg actccaacgt caaaggnnnn nnnnnnnnnn nnnnnnnnnn nnnnnnnnnn
      481 nnnnnnnnnn nnnnntnnnn nnnnnnnnnn nnnnnnnnnn nnnnnnnnnn nnnnnnnnnn
      541 nnnnnnnnnn nnnnnnnnnn nnnnnnnnnn nnnnnnnnnn nnnnnnngnn nnnnnnnnnn
      601 nnnnnnnnnn nnnnnnnnnn nnnnnnnnnn nnnnnnnnnn nnnnnnnnnn nnnnnnnnnn
      661 nnnnnnnnnn nnnnnnnnnn nnnnnnnnnn nnnnnnnnnn nnnnnnnnnn nncaggtggc
      721 acttttcggg gaaatgtgcg cggaacccct atttgtttat ttttctaaat acattcaaat
      781 atgtatccgc tcatgagaca ataaccctga taaatgcttc aataatattg aaaaaggaag
      841 agtcctgagg cggaaagaac cagctgtgga atgtgtgtca gttagggtgt ggaaagtccc
      901 caggctcccc agcaggcaga agtatgcaaa gcatgcatct caattagtca gcaaccaggt
      961 gtggaaagtc cccaggctcc ccagcaggca gaagtatgca aagcatgcat ctcaattagt
     1021 cagcaaccat agtcccgccc ctaactccgc ccatcccgcc cctaactccg cccagttccg
     1081 cccattctcc gccccatggc tgactaattt tttttattta tgcagaggcc gaggccgcct
     1141 cggcctctga gctattccag aagtagtgag gaggcttttt tggaggccta ggcttttgca
     1201 aagatcgatc aagagacagg atgaggatcg tttcgcatga ttgaacaaga tggattgcac
     1261 gcaggttctc cggccgcttg ggtggagagg ctattcggct atgactgggc acaacagaca
     1321 atcggctgct ctgatgccgc cgtgttccgg ctgtcagcgc aggggcgccc ggttcttttt
     1381 gtcaagaccg acctgtccgg tgccctgaat gaactgcaag acgaggcagc gcggctatcg
     1441 tggctggcca cgacgggcgt tccttgcgca gctgtgctcg acgttgtcac tgaagcggga
     1501 agggactggc tgctattggg cgaagtgccg gggcaggatc tcctgtcatc tcaccttgct
     1561 cctgccgaga aagtatccat catggctgat gcaatgcggc ggctgcatac gcttgatccg
     1621 gctacctgcc cattcgacca ccaagcgaaa catcgcatcg agcgagcacg tactcggatg
     1681 gaagccggtc ttgtcgatca ggatgatctg gacgaagagc atcaggggct cgcgccagcc
     1741 gaactgttcg ccaggctcaa ggcgagcatg cccgacggcg aggatctcgt cgtgacccat
     1801 ggcgatgcct gcttgccgaa tatcatggtg gaaaatggcc gcttttctgg attcatcgac
     1861 tgtggccggc tgggtgtggc ggaccgctat caggacatag cgttggctac ccgtgatatt
     1921 gctgaagagc ttggcggcga atgggctgac cgcttcctcg tgctttacgg tatcgccgct
     1981 cccgattcgc agcgcatcgc cttctatcgc cttcttgacg agttcttctg agcgggactc
     2041 tggggttcga aatgaccgac caagcgacgc ccaacctgcc atcacgagat ttcgattcca
     2101 ccgccgcctt ctatgaaagg ttgggcttcg gaatcgtttt ccgggacgcc ggctggatga
     2161 tcctccagcg cggggatctc atgctggagt tcttcgccca ccctaggggg aggctaactg
     2221 aaacacggaa ggagacaata ccggaaggaa cccgcgctat gacggcaata aaaagacaga
     2281 ataaaacgca cggtgttggg tcgtttgttc ataaacgcgg ggttcggtcc cagggctggc
     2341 actctgtcga taccccaccg agaccccatt ggggccaata cgcccgcgtt tcttcctttt
     2401 ccccacccca ccccccaagt tcgggtgaag gcccagggct cgcagccaac gtcggggcgg
     2461 caggccctgc catagcctca ggttactcat atatacttta gattgattta aaacttcatt
     2521 tttaatttaa aaggatctag gtgaagatcc tttttgataa tctcatgacc aaaatccctt
     2581 aacgtgagtt ttcgttccac tgagcgtcag accccgtaga aaagatcaaa ggatcttctt
     2641 gagatccttt ttttctgcgc gtaatctgct gcttgcaaac aaaaaaacca ccgctaccag
     2701 cggtggtttg tttgccggat caagagctac caactctttt tccgaaggta actggcttca
     2761 gcagagcgca gataccaaat actgtccttc tagtgtagcc gtagttaggc caccacttca
     2821 agaactctgt agcaccgcct acatacctcg ctctgctaat cctgttacca gtggctgctg
     2881 ccagtggcga taagtcgtgt cttaccgggt tggactcaag acgatagtta ccggataagg
     2941 cgcagcggtc gggctgaacg gggggttcgt gcacacagcc cagcttggag cgaacgacct
     3001 acaccgaact gagataccta cagcgtgagc tatgagaaag cgccacgctt cccgaaggga
     3061 gaaaggcgga caggtatccg gtaagcggca gggtcggaac aggagagcgc acgagggagc
     3121 ttccaggggg aaacgcctgg tatctttata gtcctgtcgg gtttcgccac ctctgacttg
     3181 agcgtcgatt tttgtgatgc tcgtcagggg ggcggagcct atggaaaaac gccagcaacg
     3241 cggccttttt acggttcctg gccttttgct ggccttttgc tcacatgttc tttcctgcgt
     3301 tatcccctga ttctgtggat aaccgtatta ccgccatgca ttagttatta atagtaatca
     3361 attacggggt cattagttca tagcccatat atggagttcc gcgttacata acttacggta
     3421 aatggcccgc ctgggaggtc tatataagca gagctggttt agtgaaccgt cagatccgct
     3481 agcgctaccg gtcgccacca tggtgagcaa gggcgaggag gataacatgg cctctctccc
     3541 agcgacacat gagttacaca tctttggctc catcaacggt gtggactttg acatggtggg
     3601 tcagggcacc ggcaatccaa atgatggtta tgaggagtta aacctgaagt ccaccaaggg
     3661 tgacctccag ttctccccct ggattctggt ccctcatatc gggtatggct tccatcagta
     3721 cctgccctac cctgacggga tgtcgccttt ccaggccgcc atggtagatg gctccggcta
     3781 ccaagtccat cgcacaatgc agtttgaaga tggtgcctcc cttactgtta actaccgcta
     3841 cacctacgag ggaagccaca tcaaaggaga ggcccaggtg aaggggactg gtttccctgc
     3901 tgacggtcct gtgatgacca actcgctgac cgctgcggac tggtgcaggt cgaagaagac
     3961 ttaccccaac gacaaaacca tcatcagtac ctttaagtgg agttacacca ctggaaatgg
     4021 caagcgctac cggagcactg cgcggaccac ctacaccttt gccaagccaa tggcggctaa
     4081 ctatctgaag aaccagccga tgtacgtgtt ccgtaagacg gagctcaagc actccaagac
     4141 cgagctcaac ttcaaggagt ggcaaaaggc ctttaccgat gtgatgggca tggacgagct
     4201 gtacagcctc gagcaagtta atatcaaaca gaaaatgcag gaactcaata acgaaataaa
     4261 tatgcaacag acagtgatct atcaagctag ccaggctctt aactgctgtg ttgatgaaga
     4321 acatggaaaa gggtccctag aagaagctga agcagaaaga cttcttctaa ttgcaactgg
     4381 gaagagaaca cttttgattg atgaattgaa taaattgaag aacgaaggac ctcagaggaa
     4441 gaataaggct agtccccaaa gtgaatttat gccatccaaa gtcgagcaag ttaatatcaa
     4501 acagaaaatg caggaactca ataacgaaat aaatatgcaa cagacagtga tctatcaagc
     4561 tagccaggct cttaactgct gtgttgatga agaacatgga aaagggtccc tagaagaagc
     4621 tgaagcagaa agacttcttc taattgcaac tgggaagaga acacttttga ttgatgaatt
     4681 gaataaattg aagaacgaag gacctcagag gtaag
//
