# Supplementary material for: Visualizing endogenous RhoA activity with an improved localization-based, genetically encoded biosensor
Source: bioRxiv preprint, doi:10.1101/2021.02.08.430250, version 1 (2021-02-08)
Supplement: Supplementary information - plasmid maps [file 430250_file02.zip › plasmid-maps-rGBD/5380_C1_CMVdel_dTomato_2xrGBD.gb]

LOCUS       5380_C1_CMVdel_dTomato_ 4712 bp ds-DNA     circular     07-FEB-2021
DEFINITION  .
ACCESSION   5380_CMVdel_dTom                                                   
SOURCE      Unknown.                                                           
  ORGANISM  Unknown Unclassified.                                              
FEATURES             Location/Qualifiers
     CDS             1134..1382
                     /label="rGBD"
                     /ApEinfo_revcolor=#ffef86
                     /ApEinfo_fwdcolor=#ffef86
     misc_feature    91..135
                     /label="CMVdel (545-589)"
                     /ApEinfo_revcolor=#85dae9
                     /ApEinfo_fwdcolor=#85dae9
     CDS             159..853
                     /label="dTomato' CDS"
                     /ApEinfo_revcolor=#ffef86
                     /ApEinfo_fwdcolor=#ffef86
     misc_feature    2424..2559
                     /label="SV40\ORI"
                     /ApEinfo_revcolor=#d6b295
                     /ApEinfo_fwdcolor=#d6b295
     polyA_signal    3638..3656
                     /label="HSV\TK\polyA"
                     /ApEinfo_revcolor=#c6c9d1
                     /ApEinfo_fwdcolor=#c6c9d1
     polyA_signal    1531..1565
                     /label="SV40\polyA"
                     /ApEinfo_revcolor=#b4abac
                     /ApEinfo_fwdcolor=#b4abac
     misc_feature    1..90
                     /label="CMVdel (1-90)"
                     /ApEinfo_revcolor=#b1ff67
                     /ApEinfo_fwdcolor=#b1ff67
     misc_feature    2145..2173
                     /label="Bact.\promoter"
                     /ApEinfo_revcolor=#faac61
                     /ApEinfo_fwdcolor=#faac61
     misc_feature    2248..2486
                     /label="SV40\early\promoter"
                     /ApEinfo_revcolor=#c6c9d1
                     /ApEinfo_fwdcolor=#c6c9d1
     misc_feature    873..1121
                     /label="rGBD"
                     /ApEinfo_revcolor=#ffef86
                     /ApEinfo_fwdcolor=#ffef86
ORIGIN
        1 tagttattaa tagtaatcaa ttacggggtc attagttcat agcccatata tggagttccg
       61 cgttacataa cttacggtaa atggcccgcc tgggaggtct atataagcag agctggttta
      121 gtgaaccgtc agatccgcta gcgctaccgg tcgccaccat ggtgagcaag ggcgaggagg
      181 tcatcaaaga gttcatgcgc ttcaaggtgc gcatggaggg ctccatgaac ggccacgagt
      241 tcgagatcga gggcgagggc gagggccgcc cctacgaggg cacccagacc gccaagctga
      301 aggtgaccaa gggcggcccc ctgcccttcg cctgggacat cctgtccccc cagttcatgt
      361 acggctccaa ggcgtacgtg aagcaccccg ccgacatccc cgattacaag aagctgtcct
      421 tccccgaggg cttcaagtgg gagcgcgtga tgaacttcga ggacggcggt ctggtgaccg
      481 tgacccagga ctcctccctg caggacggca cgctgatcta caaggtgaag atgcgcggca
      541 ccaacttccc ccccgacggc cccgtaatgc agaagaagac catgggctgg gaggcctcca
      601 ccgagcgcct gtacccccgc gacggcgtgc tgaagggcga gatccaccag gccctgaagc
      661 tgaaggacgg cggccactac ctggtggagt tcaagaccat ctacatggcc aagaagcccg
      721 tgcaactgcc cggctactac tacgtggaca ccaagctgga catcacctcc cacaacgagg
      781 actacaccat cgtggaacag tacgagcgct ccgagggccg ccaccacctg ttcctgtacg
      841 gcatggacga gctgtacatc cccctcgagt ccatcctgga ggacctcaat atgctctaca
      901 tccggcagat ggcactcagc ctggaggaca cagagctgca gaggaaacta gatcatgaga
      961 tccggatgag ggatggggcc tgcaagctgc tggcagcctg ctcccagcga gagcaggctc
     1021 tggaagccac caagagcctg ctggtgtgca acagccgtat tctcagctac atgggtgagc
     1081 tgcagcggcg aaaggaggcc caggtgctgg agaagacagg caggcgtcga gttatcctgg
     1141 aggacctcaa tatgctctac atccggcaga tggcactcag cctggaggac acagagctgc
     1201 agaggaaact agatcatgag atccggatga gggatggggc ctgcaagctg ctggcagcct
     1261 gctcccagcg agagcaggct ctggaagcca ccaagagcct gctggtgtgc aacagccgta
     1321 ttctcagcta catgggtgag ctgcagcggc gaaaggaggc ccaggtgctg gagaagacag
     1381 gctctagata actgatcata atcagccata ccacatttgt agaggtttta cttgctttaa
     1441 aaaacctccc acacctcccc ctgaacctga aacataaaat gaatgcaatt gttgttgtta
     1501 acttgtttat tgcagcttat aatggttaca aataaagcaa tagcatcaca aatttcacaa
     1561 ataaagcatt tttttcactg cattctagtt gtggtttgtc caaactcatc aatgtatctt
     1621 aacgcgtaaa ttgtaagcgt taatattttg ttaaaattcg cgttaaattt ttgttaaatc
     1681 agctcatttt ttaaccaata ggccgaaatc ggcaaaatcc cttataaatc aaaagaatag
     1741 accgagatag ggtnnnnnnn nnnnnnnnnn nnnnnnnnnn nnnnnnnnnn aaagaacgtg
     1801 gactccaacg tcaaaggnnn nnnnnnnnnn nnnnnnnnnn nnnnnnnnnn nnnnnnnnnn
     1861 nnnnnntnnn nnnnnnnnnn nnnnnnnnnn nnnnnnnnnn nnnnnnnnnn nnnnnnnnnn
     1921 nnnnnnnnnn nnnnnnnnnn nnnnnnnnnn nnnnnnnngn nnnnnnnnnn nnnnnnnnnn
     1981 nnnnnnnnnn nnnnnnnnnn nnnnnnnnnn nnnnnnnnnn nnnnnnnnnn nnnnnnnnnn
     2041 nnnnnnnnnn nnnnnnnnnn nnnnnnnnnn nnnnnnnnnn nnncaggtgg cacttttcgg
     2101 ggaaatgtgc gcggaacccc tatttgttta tttttctaaa tacattcaaa tatgtatccg
     2161 ctcatgagac aataaccctg ataaatgctt caataatatt gaaaaaggaa gagtcctgag
     2221 gcggaaagaa ccagctgtgg aatgtgtgtc agttagggtg tggaaagtcc ccaggctccc
     2281 cagcaggcag aagtatgcaa agcatgcatc tcaattagtc agcaaccagg tgtggaaagt
     2341 ccccaggctc cccagcaggc agaagtatgc aaagcatgca tctcaattag tcagcaacca
     2401 tagtcccgcc cctaactccg cccatcccgc ccctaactcc gcccagttcc gcccattctc
     2461 cgccccatgg ctgactaatt ttttttattt atgcagaggc cgaggccgcc tcggcctctg
     2521 agctattcca gaagtagtga ggaggctttt ttggaggcct aggcttttgc aaagatcgat
     2581 caagagacag gatgaggatc gtttcgcatg attgaacaag atggattgca cgcaggttct
     2641 ccggccgctt gggtggagag gctattcggc tatgactggg cacaacagac aatcggctgc
     2701 tctgatgccg ccgtgttccg gctgtcagcg caggggcgcc cggttctttt tgtcaagacc
     2761 gacctgtccg gtgccctgaa tgaactgcaa gacgaggcag cgcggctatc gtggctggcc
     2821 acgacgggcg ttccttgcgc agctgtgctc gacgttgtca ctgaagcggg aagggactgg
     2881 ctgctattgg gcgaagtgcc ggggcaggat ctcctgtcat ctcaccttgc tcctgccgag
     2941 aaagtatcca tcatggctga tgcaatgcgg cggctgcata cgcttgatcc ggctacctgc
     3001 ccattcgacc accaagcgaa acatcgcatc gagcgagcac gtactcggat ggaagccggt
     3061 cttgtcgatc aggatgatct ggacgaagag catcaggggc tcgcgccagc cgaactgttc
     3121 gccaggctca aggcgagcat gcccgacggc gaggatctcg tcgtgaccca tggcgatgcc
     3181 tgcttgccga atatcatggt ggaaaatggc cgcttttctg gattcatcga ctgtggccgg
     3241 ctgggtgtgg cggaccgcta tcaggacata gcgttggcta cccgtgatat tgctgaagag
     3301 cttggcggcg aatgggctga ccgcttcctc gtgctttacg gtatcgccgc tcccgattcg
     3361 cagcgcatcg ccttctatcg ccttcttgac gagttcttct gagcgggact ctggggttcg
     3421 aaatgaccga ccaagcgacg cccaacctgc catcacgaga tttcgattcc accgccgcct
     3481 tctatgaaag gttgggcttc ggaatcgttt tccgggacgc cggctggatg atcctccagc
     3541 gcggggatct catgctggag ttcttcgccc accctagggg gaggctaact gaaacacgga
     3601 aggagacaat accggaagga acccgcgcta tgacggcaat aaaaagacag aataaaacgc
     3661 acggtgttgg gtcgtttgtt cataaacgcg gggttcggtc ccagggctgg cactctgtcg
     3721 ataccccacc gagaccccat tggggccaat acgcccgcgt ttcttccttt tccccacccc
     3781 accccccaag ttcgggtgaa ggcccagggc tcgcagccaa cgtcggggcg gcaggccctg
     3841 ccatagcctc aggttactca tatatacttt agattgattt aaaacttcat ttttaattta
     3901 aaaggatcta ggtgaagatc ctttttgata atctcatgac caaaatccct taacgtgagt
     3961 tttcgttcca ctgagcgtca gaccccgtag aaaagatcaa aggatcttct tgagatcctt
     4021 tttttctgcg cgtaatctgc tgcttgcaaa caaaaaaacc accgctacca gcggtggttt
     4081 gtttgccgga tcaagagcta ccaactcttt ttccgaaggt aactggcttc agcagagcgc
     4141 agataccaaa tactgtcctt ctagtgtagc cgtagttagg ccaccacttc aagaactctg
     4201 tagcaccgcc tacatacctc gctctgctaa tcctgttacc agtggctgct gccagtggcg
     4261 ataagtcgtg tcttaccggg ttggactcaa gacgatagtt accggataag gcgcagcggt
     4321 cgggctgaac ggggggttcg tgcacacagc ccagcttgga gcgaacgacc tacaccgaac
     4381 tgagatacct acagcgtgag ctatgagaaa gcgccacgct tcccgaaggg agaaaggcgg
     4441 acaggtatcc ggtaagcggc agggtcggaa caggagagcg cacgagggag cttccagggg
     4501 gaaacgcctg gtatctttat agtcctgtcg ggtttcgcca cctctgactt gagcgtcgat
     4561 ttttgtgatg ctcgtcaggg gggcggagcc tatggaaaaa cgccagcaac gcggcctttt
     4621 tacggttcct ggccttttgc tggccttttg ctcacatgtt ctttcctgcg ttatcccctg
     4681 attctgtgga taaccgtatt accgccatgc at
//
