# Supplementary material for: Visualizing endogenous RhoA activity with an improved localization-based, genetically encoded biosensor
Source: bioRxiv preprint, doi:10.1101/2021.02.08.430250, version 1 (2021-02-08)
Supplement: Supplementary information - plasmid maps [file 430250_file02.zip › plasmid-maps-rGBD/4917_C1_CMVdel-mNeonGreen 3xrGBD.gb]

LOCUS       4917_C1_CMVdel-mNeonGre 4979 bp ds-DNA     circular     11-JAN-2021
DEFINITION  .
FEATURES             Location/Qualifiers
     rep_origin      4254..4897
                     /label="ColE1\ORI"
                     /ApEinfo_revcolor=#d59687
                     /ApEinfo_fwdcolor=#d59687
     source          152..858
                     /label="source:synthetic DNA construct"
                     /ApEinfo_revcolor=#ff9ccd
                     /ApEinfo_fwdcolor=#ff9ccd
     rep_origin      1895..2350
                     /label="f1\ORI"
                     /ApEinfo_revcolor=#f58a5e
                     /ApEinfo_fwdcolor=#f58a5e
     misc_feature    1..90
                     /label="CMVdel (1-90)"
                     /ApEinfo_revcolor=#b1ff67
                     /ApEinfo_fwdcolor=#b1ff67
     misc_feature    159..858
                     /label="mNeonGreen"
                     /ApEinfo_revcolor=#b1ff67
                     /ApEinfo_fwdcolor=#b1ff67
     polyA_signal    1798..1832
                     /label="SV40\polyA"
                     /ApEinfo_revcolor=#84b0dc
                     /ApEinfo_fwdcolor=#84b0dc
     polyA_signal    3905..3923
                     /label="HSV\TK\polyA"
                     /ApEinfo_revcolor=#ffef86
                     /ApEinfo_fwdcolor=#ffef86
     misc_feature    1140..1388
                     /label="rGBD"
                     /ApEinfo_revcolor=#ffef86
                     /ApEinfo_fwdcolor=#ffef86
     misc_feature    2515..2753
                     /label="SV40\early\promoter"
                     /ApEinfo_revcolor=#d59687
                     /ApEinfo_fwdcolor=#d59687
     misc_feature    2412..2440
                     /label="Bact.\promoter"
                     /ApEinfo_revcolor=#9eafd2
                     /ApEinfo_fwdcolor=#9eafd2
     misc_feature    91..135
                     /label="CMVdel (545-589)"
                     /ApEinfo_revcolor=#85dae9
                     /ApEinfo_fwdcolor=#85dae9
     misc_feature    879..1127
                     /label="rGBD"
                     /ApEinfo_revcolor=#ffef86
                     /ApEinfo_fwdcolor=#ffef86
     CDS             1401..1649
                     /label="rGBD"
                     /ApEinfo_revcolor=#ffef86
                     /ApEinfo_fwdcolor=#ffef86
     misc_feature    2691..2826
                     /label="SV40\ORI"
                     /ApEinfo_revcolor=#d59687
                     /ApEinfo_fwdcolor=#d59687
     misc_marker     2875..3669
                     /label="Kan\/\Neo\resistance"
                     /ApEinfo_revcolor=#ff9ccd
                     /ApEinfo_fwdcolor=#ff9ccd
     promoter        1..5
                     /label="CMV\promoter"
                     /ApEinfo_revcolor=#c6c9d1
                     /ApEinfo_fwdcolor=#c6c9d1
ORIGIN
        1 tagttATTAA TAGTAATCAA TTACGGGGTC ATTAGTTCAT AGCCCATATA TGGAGTTCCG
       61 CGTTACATAA CTTACGGTAA ATGGCCCGCC TGGGAGGTCT ATATAAGCAG AGCTGGTTTA
      121 GTGAACCGTC AGATCCGCTA GCGCTACCGG Tcgccaccat ggtgagcaag ggcgaggagg
      181 ataacatggc ctctctccca gcgacacatg agttacacat ctttggctcc atcaacggtg
      241 tggactttga catggtgggt cagggcaccg gcaatccaaa tgatggttat gaggagttaa
      301 acctgaagtc caccaagggt gacctccagt tctccccctg gattctggtc cctcatatcg
      361 ggtatggctt ccatcagtac ctgccctacc ctgacgggat gtcgcctttc caggccgcca
      421 tggtagatgg ctccggctac caagtccatc gcacaatgca gtttgaagat ggtgcctccc
      481 ttactgttaa ctaccgctac acctacgagg gaagccacat caaaggagag gcccaggtga
      541 aggggactgg tttccctgct gacggtcctg tgatgaccaa ctcgctgacc gctgcggact
      601 ggtgcaggtc gaagaagact taccccaacg acaaaaccat catcagtacc tttaagtgga
      661 gttacaccac tggaaatggc aagcgctacc ggagcactgc gcggaccacc tacacctttg
      721 ccaagccaat ggcggctaac tatctgaaga accagccgat gtacgtgttc cgtaagacgg
      781 agctcaagca ctccaagacc gagctcaact tcaaggagtg gcaaaaggcc tttaccgatg
      841 tgatgggcat ggacgagctg tacatccccc tcgagtccat cctggaggac ctcaatatgc
      901 tctacatccg gcagatggca ctcagcctgg aggacacaga gctgcagagg aaactagatc
      961 atgagatccg gatgagggat ggggcctgca agctgctggc agcctgctcc cagcgagagc
     1021 aggctctgga agccaccaag agcctgctgg tgtgcaacag ccgtattctc agctacatgg
     1081 gtgagctgca gcggcgaaag gaggcccagg tgctggagaa gacaggcagg gtcgagtcca
     1141 tcctggagga cctcaatatg ctctacatcc ggcagatggc actcagcctg gaggacacag
     1201 agctgcagag gaaactagat catgagatcc ggatgaggga tggggcctgc aagctgctgg
     1261 cagcctgctc ccagcgagag caggctctgg aagccaccaa gagcctgctg gtgtgcaaca
     1321 gccgtattct cagctacatg ggtgagctgc agcggcgaaa ggaggcccag gtgctggaga
     1381 agacaggcag gcgtcgagtt atcctggagg acctcaatat gctctacatc cggcagatgg
     1441 cactcagcct ggaggacaca gagctgcaga ggaaactaga tcatgagatc cggatgaggg
     1501 atggggcctg caagctgctg gcagcctgct cccagcgaga gcaggctctg gaagccacca
     1561 agagcctgct ggtgtgcaac agccgtattc tcagctacat gggtgagctg cagcggcgaa
     1621 aggaggccca ggtgctggag aagacaggct ctagataact gatcataatc agccatacca
     1681 catttgtaga ggttttactt gctttaaaaa acctcccaca cctccccctg aacctgaaac
     1741 ataaaatgaa tgcaattgtt gttgttaact tgtttattgc agcttataat ggttacaaat
     1801 aaagcaatag catcacaaat ttcacaaata aagcattttt ttcactgcat tctagttgtg
     1861 gtttgtccaa actcatcaat gtatcttaac gcgtaaattg taagcgttaa tattttgtta
     1921 aaattcgcgt taaatttttg ttaaatcagc tcatttttta accaataggc cgaaatcggc
     1981 aaaatccctt ataaatcaaa agaatagacc gagatagggt nnnnnnnnnn nnnnnnnnnn
     2041 nnnnnnnnnn nnnnnnnaaa gaacgtggac tccaacgtca aaggnnnnnn nnnnnnnnnn
     2101 nnnnnnnnnn nnnnnnnnnn nnnnnnnnnn nnntnnnnnn nnnnnnnnnn nnnnnnnnnn
     2161 nnnnnnnnnn nnnnnnnnnn nnnnnnnnnn nnnnnnnnnn nnnnnnnnnn nnnnnnnnnn
     2221 nnnnngnnnn nnnnnnnnnn nnnnnnnnnn nnnnnnnnnn nnnnnnnnnn nnnnnnnnnn
     2281 nnnnnnnnnn nnnnnnnnnn nnnnnnnnnn nnnnnnnnnn nnnnnnnnnn nnnnnnnnnn
     2341 nnnnnnnnnn caggtggcac ttttcgggga aatgtgcgcg gaacccctat ttgtttattt
     2401 ttctaaatac attcaaatat gtatccgctc atgagacaat aaccctgata aatgcttcaa
     2461 taatattgaa aaaggaagag tcctgaggcg gaaagaacca gctgtggaat gtgtgtcagt
     2521 tagggtgtgg aaagtcccca ggctccccag caggcagaag tatgcaaagc atgcatctca
     2581 attagtcagc aaccaggtgt ggaaagtccc caggctcccc agcaggcaga agtatgcaaa
     2641 gcatgcatct caattagtca gcaaccatag tcccgcccct aactccgccc atcccgcccc
     2701 taactccgcc cagttccgcc cattctccgc cccatggctg actaattttt tttatttatg
     2761 cagaggccga ggccgcctcg gcctctgagc tattccagaa gtagtgagga ggcttttttg
     2821 gaggcctagg cttttgcaaa gatcgatcaa gagacaggat gaggatcgtt tcgcatgatt
     2881 gaacaagatg gattgcacgc aggttctccg gccgcttggg tggagaggct attcggctat
     2941 gactgggcac aacagacaat cggctgctct gatgccgccg tgttccggct gtcagcgcag
     3001 gggcgcccgg ttctttttgt caagaccgac ctgtccggtg ccctgaatga actgcaagac
     3061 gaggcagcgc ggctatcgtg gctggccacg acgggcgttc cttgcgcagc tgtgctcgac
     3121 gttgtcactg aagcgggaag ggactggctg ctattgggcg aagtgccggg gcaggatctc
     3181 ctgtcatctc accttgctcc tgccgagaaa gtatccatca tggctgatgc aatgcggcgg
     3241 ctgcatacgc ttgatccggc tacctgccca ttcgaccacc aagcgaaaca tcgcatcgag
     3301 cgagcacgta ctcggatgga agccggtctt gtcgatcagg atgatctgga cgaagagcat
     3361 caggggctcg cgccagccga actgttcgcc aggctcaagg cgagcatgcc cgacggcgag
     3421 gatctcgtcg tgacccatgg cgatgcctgc ttgccgaata tcatggtgga aaatggccgc
     3481 ttttctggat tcatcgactg tggccggctg ggtgtggcgg accgctatca ggacatagcg
     3541 ttggctaccc gtgatattgc tgaagagctt ggcggcgaat gggctgaccg cttcctcgtg
     3601 ctttacggta tcgccgctcc cgattcgcag cgcatcgcct tctatcgcct tcttgacgag
     3661 ttcttctgag cgggactctg gggttcgaaa tgaccgacca agcgacgccc aacctgccat
     3721 cacgagattt cgattccacc gccgccttct atgaaaggtt gggcttcgga atcgttttcc
     3781 gggacgccgg ctggatgatc ctccagcgcg gggatctcat gctggagttc ttcgcccacc
     3841 ctagggggag gctaactgaa acacggaagg agacaatacc ggaaggaacc cgcgctatga
     3901 cggcaataaa aagacagaat aaaacgcacg gtgttgggtc gtttgttcat aaacgcgggg
     3961 ttcggtccca gggctggcac tctgtcgata ccccaccgag accccattgg ggccaatacg
     4021 cccgcgtttc ttccttttcc ccaccccacc ccccaagttc gggtgaaggc ccagggctcg
     4081 cagccaacgt cggggcggca ggccctgcca tagcctcagg ttactcatat atactttaga
     4141 ttgatttaaa acttcatttt taatttaaaa ggatctaggt gaagatcctt tttgataatc
     4201 tcatgaccaa aatcccttaa cgtgagtttt cgttccactg agcgtcagac cccgtagaaa
     4261 agatcaaagg atcttcttga gatccttttt ttctgcgcgt aatctgctgc ttgcaaacaa
     4321 aaaaaccacc gctaccagcg gtggtttgtt tgccggatca agagctacca actctttttc
     4381 cgaaggtaac tggcttcagc agagcgcaga taccaaatac tgtccttcta gtgtagccgt
     4441 agttaggcca ccacttcaag aactctgtag caccgcctac atacctcgct ctgctaatcc
     4501 tgttaccagt ggctgctgcc agtggcgata agtcgtgtct taccgggttg gactcaagac
     4561 gatagttacc ggataaggcg cagcggtcgg gctgaacggg gggttcgtgc acacagccca
     4621 gcttggagcg aacgacctac accgaactga gatacctaca gcgtgagcta tgagaaagcg
     4681 ccacgcttcc cgaagggaga aaggcggaca ggtatccggt aagcggcagg gtcggaacag
     4741 gagagcgcac gagggagctt ccagggggaa acgcctggta tctttatagt cctgtcgggt
     4801 ttcgccacct ctgacttgag cgtcgatttt tgtgatgctc gtcagggggg cggagcctat
     4861 ggaaaaacgc cagcaacgcg gcctttttac ggttcctggc cttttgctgg ccttttgctc
     4921 acatgttctt tcctgcgtta tcccctgatt ctgtggataa ccgtattacc gccatgcat
//
