# Supplementary material for: Visualizing endogenous RhoA activity with an improved localization-based, genetically encoded biosensor
Source: bioRxiv preprint, doi:10.1101/2021.02.08.430250, version 1 (2021-02-08)
Supplement: Supplementary information - plasmid maps [file 430250_file02.zip › plasmid-maps-rGBD/5182_C1_CMVdel-mNeonGreen-3xaGBD(712-786,801).gb]

LOCUS       5182_C1_CMVdel-mNeonGre 4988 bp ds-DNA     circular     07-FEB-2021
DEFINITION  .
ACCESSION   5182_with_insert                                                   
SOURCE      Unknown.                                                           
  ORGANISM  Unknown Unclassified.                                              
FEATURES             Location/Qualifiers
     misc_feature    3432..3476
                     /label="CMVdel (545-589)"
                     /ApEinfo_revcolor=#85dae9
                     /ApEinfo_fwdcolor=#85dae9
     CDS             4214..4438
                     /label="aGBD CDS"
                     /ApEinfo_revcolor=#85dae9
                     /ApEinfo_fwdcolor=#85dae9
     misc_feature    877..1115
                     /label="SV40\early\promoter"
                     /ApEinfo_revcolor=#f8d3a9
                     /ApEinfo_fwdcolor=#f8d3a9
     misc_feature    3342..3431
                     /label="CMVdel (1-90)"
                     /ApEinfo_revcolor=#b1ff67
                     /ApEinfo_fwdcolor=#b1ff67
     polyA_signal    2267..2285
                     /label="HSV\TK\polyA"
                     /ApEinfo_revcolor=#d59687
                     /ApEinfo_fwdcolor=#d59687
     misc_feature    774..802
                     /label="Bact.\promoter"
                     /ApEinfo_revcolor=#f8d3a9
                     /ApEinfo_fwdcolor=#f8d3a9
     CDS             3422..4987
                     /label="ORF-1 CDS"
                     /ApEinfo_revcolor=#d6b295
                     /ApEinfo_fwdcolor=#d6b295
     CDS             4760..4984
                     /label="aGBD CDS"
                     /ApEinfo_revcolor=#75c6a9
                     /ApEinfo_fwdcolor=#75c6a9
     misc_feature    3500..4200
                     /label="mNeonGreen"
                     /ApEinfo_revcolor=#b1ff67
                     /ApEinfo_fwdcolor=#b1ff67
     polyA_signal    160..194
                     /label="SV40\polyA"
                     /ApEinfo_revcolor=#b1ff67
                     /ApEinfo_fwdcolor=#b1ff67
     CDS             4487..4711
                     /label="aGBD CDS"
                     /ApEinfo_revcolor=#d6b295
                     /ApEinfo_fwdcolor=#d6b295
     misc_feature    1053..1188
                     /label="SV40\ORI"
                     /ApEinfo_revcolor=#c6c9d1
                     /ApEinfo_fwdcolor=#c6c9d1
ORIGIN
        1 gatccaccgg atctagataa ctgatcataa tcagccatac cacatttgta gaggttttac
       61 ttgctttaaa aaacctccca cacctccccc tgaacctgaa acataaaatg aatgcaattg
      121 ttgttgttaa cttgtttatt gcagcttata atggttacaa ataaagcaat agcatcacaa
      181 atttcacaaa taaagcattt ttttcactgc attctagttg tggtttgtcc aaactcatca
      241 atgtatctta acgcgtaaat tgtaagcgtt aatattttgt taaaattcgc gttaaatttt
      301 tgttaaatca gctcattttt taaccaatag gccgaaatcg gcaaaatccc ttataaatca
      361 aaagaataga ccgagatagg gtnnnnnnnn nnnnnnnnnn nnnnnnnnnn nnnnnnnnna
      421 aagaacgtgg actccaacgt caaaggnnnn nnnnnnnnnn nnnnnnnnnn nnnnnnnnnn
      481 nnnnnnnnnn nnnnntnnnn nnnnnnnnnn nnnnnnnnnn nnnnnnnnnn nnnnnnnnnn
      541 nnnnnnnnnn nnnnnnnnnn nnnnnnnnnn nnnnnnnnnn nnnnnnngnn nnnnnnnnnn
      601 nnnnnnnnnn nnnnnnnnnn nnnnnnnnnn nnnnnnnnnn nnnnnnnnnn nnnnnnnnnn
      661 nnnnnnnnnn nnnnnnnnnn nnnnnnnnnn nnnnnnnnnn nnnnnnnnnn nncaggtggc
      721 acttttcggg gaaatgtgcg cggaacccct atttgtttat ttttctaaat acattcaaat
      781 atgtatccgc tcatgagaca ataaccctga taaatgcttc aataatattg aaaaaggaag
      841 agtcctgagg cggaaagaac cagctgtgga atgtgtgtca gttagggtgt ggaaagtccc
      901 caggctcccc agcaggcaga agtatgcaaa gcatgcatct caattagtca gcaaccaggt
      961 gtggaaagtc cccaggctcc ccagcaggca gaagtatgca aagcatgcat ctcaattagt
     1021 cagcaaccat agtcccgccc ctaactccgc ccatcccgcc cctaactccg cccagttccg
     1081 cccattctcc gccccatggc tgactaattt tttttattta tgcagaggcc gaggccgcct
     1141 cggcctctga gctattccag aagtagtgag gaggcttttt tggaggccta ggcttttgca
     1201 aagatcgatc aagagacagg atgaggatcg tttcgcatga ttgaacaaga tggattgcac
     1261 gcaggttctc cggccgcttg ggtggagagg ctattcggct atgactgggc acaacagaca
     1321 atcggctgct ctgatgccgc cgtgttccgg ctgtcagcgc aggggcgccc ggttcttttt
     1381 gtcaagaccg acctgtccgg tgccctgaat gaactgcaag acgaggcagc gcggctatcg
     1441 tggctggcca cgacgggcgt tccttgcgca gctgtgctcg acgttgtcac tgaagcggga
     1501 agggactggc tgctattggg cgaagtgccg gggcaggatc tcctgtcatc tcaccttgct
     1561 cctgccgaga aagtatccat catggctgat gcaatgcggc ggctgcatac gcttgatccg
     1621 gctacctgcc cattcgacca ccaagcgaaa catcgcatcg agcgagcacg tactcggatg
     1681 gaagccggtc ttgtcgatca ggatgatctg gacgaagagc atcaggggct cgcgccagcc
     1741 gaactgttcg ccaggctcaa ggcgagcatg cccgacggcg aggatctcgt cgtgacccat
     1801 ggcgatgcct gcttgccgaa tatcatggtg gaaaatggcc gcttttctgg attcatcgac
     1861 tgtggccggc tgggtgtggc ggaccgctat caggacatag cgttggctac ccgtgatatt
     1921 gctgaagagc ttggcggcga atgggctgac cgcttcctcg tgctttacgg tatcgccgct
     1981 cccgattcgc agcgcatcgc cttctatcgc cttcttgacg agttcttctg agcgggactc
     2041 tggggttcga aatgaccgac caagcgacgc ccaacctgcc atcacgagat ttcgattcca
     2101 ccgccgcctt ctatgaaagg ttgggcttcg gaatcgtttt ccgggacgcc ggctggatga
     2161 tcctccagcg cggggatctc atgctggagt tcttcgccca ccctaggggg aggctaactg
     2221 aaacacggaa ggagacaata ccggaaggaa cccgcgctat gacggcaata aaaagacaga
     2281 ataaaacgca cggtgttggg tcgtttgttc ataaacgcgg ggttcggtcc cagggctggc
     2341 actctgtcga taccccaccg agaccccatt ggggccaata cgcccgcgtt tcttcctttt
     2401 ccccacccca ccccccaagt tcgggtgaag gcccagggct cgcagccaac gtcggggcgg
     2461 caggccctgc catagcctca ggttactcat atatacttta gattgattta aaacttcatt
     2521 tttaatttaa aaggatctag gtgaagatcc tttttgataa tctcatgacc aaaatccctt
     2581 aacgtgagtt ttcgttccac tgagcgtcag accccgtaga aaagatcaaa ggatcttctt
     2641 gagatccttt ttttctgcgc gtaatctgct gcttgcaaac aaaaaaacca ccgctaccag
     2701 cggtggtttg tttgccggat caagagctac caactctttt tccgaaggta actggcttca
     2761 gcagagcgca gataccaaat actgtccttc tagtgtagcc gtagttaggc caccacttca
     2821 agaactctgt agcaccgcct acatacctcg ctctgctaat cctgttacca gtggctgctg
     2881 ccagtggcga taagtcgtgt cttaccgggt tggactcaag acgatagtta ccggataagg
     2941 cgcagcggtc gggctgaacg gggggttcgt gcacacagcc cagcttggag cgaacgacct
     3001 acaccgaact gagataccta cagcgtgagc tatgagaaag cgccacgctt cccgaaggga
     3061 gaaaggcgga caggtatccg gtaagcggca gggtcggaac aggagagcgc acgagggagc
     3121 ttccaggggg aaacgcctgg tatctttata gtcctgtcgg gtttcgccac ctctgacttg
     3181 agcgtcgatt tttgtgatgc tcgtcagggg ggcggagcct atggaaaaac gccagcaacg
     3241 cggccttttt acggttcctg gccttttgct ggccttttgc tcacatgttc tttcctgcgt
     3301 tatcccctga ttctgtggat aaccgtatta ccgccatgca ttagttatta atagtaatca
     3361 attacggggt cattagttca tagcccatat atggagttcc gcgttacata acttacggta
     3421 aatggcccgc ctgggaggtc tatataagca gagctggttt agtgaaccgt cagatccgct
     3481 agcgctaccg gtcgccacca tggtgagcaa gggcgaggag gataacatgg cctctctccc
     3541 agcgacacat gagttacaca tctttggctc catcaacggt gtggactttg acatggtggg
     3601 tcagggcacc ggcaatccaa atgatggtta tgaggagtta aacctgaagt ccaccaaggg
     3661 tgacctccag ttctccccct ggattctggt ccctcatatc gggtatggct tccatcagta
     3721 cctgccctac cctgacggga tgtcgccttt ccaggccgcc atggtagatg gctccggcta
     3781 ccaagtccat cgcacaatgc agtttgaaga tggtgcctcc cttactgtta actaccgcta
     3841 cacctacgag ggaagccaca tcaaaggaga ggcccaggtg aaggggactg gtttccctgc
     3901 tgacggtcct gtgatgacca actcgctgac cgctgcggac tggtgcaggt cgaagaagac
     3961 ttaccccaac gacaaaacca tcatcagtac ctttaagtgg agttacacca ctggaaatgg
     4021 caagcgctac cggagcactg cgcggaccac ctacaccttt gccaagccaa tggcggctaa
     4081 ctatctgaag aaccagccga tgtacgtgtt ccgtaagacg gagctcaagc actccaagac
     4141 cgagctcaac ttcaaggagt ggcaaaaggc ctttaccgat gtgatgggca tggacgagct
     4201 gtacagcctc gagcaagtta atatcaaaca gaaaatgcag gaactcaata acgaaataaa
     4261 tatgcaacag acagtgatct atcaagctag ccaggctctt aactgctgtg ttgatgaaga
     4321 acatggaaaa gggtccctag aagaagctga agcagaaaga cttcttctaa ttgcaactgg
     4381 gaagagaaca cttttgattg atgaattgaa taaattgaag aacgaaggac ctcagaggaa
     4441 gaataaggct agtccccaaa gtgaatttat gccatccaaa gtcgagcaag ttaatatcaa
     4501 acagaaaatg caggaactca ataacgaaat aaatatgcaa cagacagtga tctatcaagc
     4561 tagccaggct cttaactgct gtgttgatga agaacatgga aaagggtccc tagaagaagc
     4621 tgaagcagaa agacttcttc taattgcaac tgggaagaga acacttttga ttgatgaatt
     4681 gaataaattg aagaacgaag gacctcagag gaagaataag gctagtcccc aaagtgaatt
     4741 tatgccatcc aaagtcgagc aagttaatat caaacagaaa atgcaggaac tcaataacga
     4801 aataaatatg caacagacag tgatctatca agctagccag gctcttaact gctgtgttga
     4861 tgaagaacat ggaaaagggt ccctagaaga agctgaagca gaaagacttc ttctaattgc
     4921 aactgggaag agaacacttt tgattgatga attgaataaa ttgaagaacg aaggacctca
     4981 gaggtaag
//
