# Supplementary material for: Visualizing endogenous RhoA activity with an improved localization-based, genetically encoded biosensor
Source: bioRxiv preprint, doi:10.1101/2021.02.08.430250, version 1 (2021-02-08)
Supplement: Supplementary information - plasmid maps [file 430250_file02.zip › plasmid-maps-rGBD/5712_pLV-dTomato-2xrGBD.gb]

LOCUS       5712_pLV-dTomato-2xrGBD 9619 bp ds-DNA     circular     07-FEB-2021
DEFINITION  .
ACCESSION   5712_pLV-dT-2xrG                                                   
SOURCE      Unknown.                                                           
  ORGANISM  Unknown Unclassified.                                              
FEATURES             Location/Qualifiers
     misc_feature    4446..4446
                     /label="=N in file Hubrecht"
                     /ApEinfo_revcolor=#fb02fe
                     /ApEinfo_fwdcolor=#fb02fe
     CDS             5774..6433
                     /label="AmpR"
                     /ApEinfo_revcolor=#996632
                     /ApEinfo_fwdcolor=#996632
     misc_feature    814..1512
                     /label="dTomato"
                     /ApEinfo_revcolor=#ffef86
                     /ApEinfo_fwdcolor=#ffef86
     misc_feature    3293..3295
                     /label="STOP"
                     /ApEinfo_revcolor=#fb0106
                     /ApEinfo_fwdcolor=#fb0106
     CDS             6..513
                     /label="CMV CDS"
                     /ApEinfo_revcolor=#b7e6d7
                     /ApEinfo_fwdcolor=#b7e6d7
     misc_feature    6434..6436
                     /label="STOP"
                     /ApEinfo_revcolor=#fb0106
                     /ApEinfo_fwdcolor=#fb0106
     misc_feature    2699..3292
                     /label="Puro"
                     /ApEinfo_revcolor=#f58a5e
                     /ApEinfo_fwdcolor=#f58a5e
     misc_feature    609..638
                     /label="MCS"
                     /ApEinfo_revcolor=#85dae9
                     /ApEinfo_fwdcolor=#85dae9
     misc_feature    3348..4097
                     /label="HRPE (HepB virus part)"
                     /ApEinfo_revcolor=#85dae9
                     /ApEinfo_fwdcolor=#85dae9
     misc_feature    639..642
                     /label="5'Terminal repeat domain"
                     /ApEinfo_revcolor=#080aff
                     /ApEinfo_fwdcolor=#080aff
     misc_feature    2696..2698
                     /label="Start"
                     /ApEinfo_revcolor=#fb0106
                     /ApEinfo_fwdcolor=#fb0106
     misc_feature    9485..9603
                     /label="PPT(Polyurinetract)"
                     /ApEinfo_revcolor=#faac61
                     /ApEinfo_fwdcolor=#faac61
     misc_feature    5576..5578
                     /label="START"
                     /ApEinfo_revcolor=#fb0106
                     /ApEinfo_fwdcolor=#fb0106
     misc_feature    1528..2037
                     /label="rGBD(2x)"
                     /ApEinfo_revcolor=#fb4be6
                     /ApEinfo_fwdcolor=#fb4be6
     misc_feature    3345..3347
                     /label="START"
                     /ApEinfo_revcolor=#fb0106
                     /ApEinfo_fwdcolor=#fb0106
     misc_feature    8615..9472
                     /label="HIV-1 Rev-responsive element"
                     /ApEinfo_revcolor=#b1ff67
                     /ApEinfo_fwdcolor=#b1ff67
     CDS             4914..4982
                     /label="LacZ alpha"
                     /ApEinfo_revcolor=#996632
                     /ApEinfo_fwdcolor=#996632
     misc_feature    4183..4489
                     /label="<- HIV-1 SIN 3'LTR"
                     /ApEinfo_revcolor=#b1ff67
                     /ApEinfo_fwdcolor=#b1ff67
     misc_feature    5579..6433
                     /label="AMP"
                     /ApEinfo_revcolor=#7f7f7f
                     /ApEinfo_fwdcolor=#7f7f7f
     misc_feature    7662..8101
                     /label="-->RSV-HIV-1 Hybrid 5'LTR"
                     /ApEinfo_revcolor=#b1ff67
                     /ApEinfo_fwdcolor=#b1ff67
     misc_feature    2209..2686
                     /label="IRES"
                     /ApEinfo_revcolor=#fb02fe
                     /ApEinfo_fwdcolor=#fb02fe
     misc_feature    656..790
                     /label="delCMV"
                     /ApEinfo_revcolor=#fb3c36
                     /ApEinfo_fwdcolor=#fb3c36
     misc_feature    2102..2208
                     /label="IRES"
                     /ApEinfo_revcolor=#b1ff67
                     /ApEinfo_fwdcolor=#b1ff67
ORIGIN
        1 ttccgcgtta cataacttac ggtaaatggc ccgcctggct gaccgcccaa cgacccccgc
       61 ccattgacgt caataatgac gtatgttccc atagtaacgc caatagggac tttccattga
      121 cgtcaatggg tggagtattt acggtaaact gcccacttgg cagtacatca agtgtatcat
      181 atgccaagta cgccccctat tgacgtcaat gacggtaaat ggcccgcctg gcattatgcc
      241 cagtacatga ccttatggga ctttcctact tggcagtaca tctacgtatt agtcatcgct
      301 attaccatgg tgatgcggtt ttggcagtac atcaatgggc gtggatagcg gtttgactca
      361 cggggatttc caagtctcca ccccattgac gtcaatggga gtttgttttg gcaccaaaat
      421 caacgggact ttccaaaatg tcgtaacaac tccgccccat tgacgcaaat gggcggtagg
      481 cgtgtacggt gggaggtcta tataagcaga gctcgtttag tgaaccgtca gatcgcctgg
      541 agacgccatc cacgctgttt tgacctccat agaagacacc gacttctagc tagaggatcc
      601 cccgggctgc aggaattcgg cgcgccacgc gtaccgatat caactagaat gctagtagtt
      661 attaatagta atcaattacg gggtcattag ttcatagccc atatatggag ttccgcgtta
      721 cataacttac ggtaaatggc ccgcctggga ggtctatata agcagagctg gtttagtgaa
      781 ccgtcagatc cgctagcgct accggtcgcc accatggtga gcaagggcga ggaggtcatc
      841 aaagagttca tgcgcttcaa ggtgcgcatg gagggctcca tgaacggcca cgagttcgag
      901 atcgagggcg agggcgaggg ccgcccctac gagggcaccc agaccgccaa gctgaaggtg
      961 accaagggcg gccccctgcc cttcgcctgg gacatcctgt ccccccagtt catgtacggc
     1021 tccaaggcgt acgtgaagca ccccgccgac atccccgatt acaagaagct gtccttcccc
     1081 gagggcttca agtgggagcg cgtgatgaac ttcgaggacg gcggtctggt gaccgtgacc
     1141 caggactcct ccctgcagga cggcacgctg atctacaagg tgaagatgcg cggcaccaac
     1201 ttcccccccg acggccccgt aatgcagaag aagaccatgg gctgggaggc ctccaccgag
     1261 cgcctgtacc cccgcgacgg cgtgctgaag ggcgagatcc accaggccct gaagctgaag
     1321 gacggcggcc actacctggt ggagttcaag accatctaca tggccaagaa gcccgtgcaa
     1381 ctgcccggct actactacgt ggacaccaag ctggacatca cctcccacaa cgaggactac
     1441 accatcgtgg aacagtacga gcgctccgag ggccgccacc acctgttcct gtacggcatg
     1501 gacgagctgt acatccccct cgagtccatc ctggaggacc tcaatatgct ctacatccgg
     1561 cagatggcac tcagcctgga ggacacagag ctgcagagga aactagatca tgagatccgg
     1621 atgagggatg gggcctgcaa gctgctggca gcctgctccc agcgagagca ggctctggaa
     1681 gccaccaaga gcctgctggt gtgcaacagc cgtattctca gctacatggg tgagctgcag
     1741 cggcgaaagg aggcccaggt gctggagaag acaggcaggc gtcgagttat cctggaggac
     1801 ctcaatatgc tctacatccg gcagatggca ctcagcctgg aggacacaga gctgcagagg
     1861 aaactagatc atgagatccg gatgagggat ggggcctgca agctgctggc agcctgctcc
     1921 cagcgagagc aggctctgga agccaccaag agcctgctgg tgtgcaacag ccgtattctc
     1981 agctacatgg gtgagctgca gcggcgaaag gaggcccagg tgctggagaa gacaggctct
     2041 agataactga tcataatcag ccatgctagc aacggtttcc ctctagcggg atcaattccg
     2101 cccccccccc ctaacgttac tggccgaagc cgcttggaat aaggccggtg tgcgtttgtc
     2161 tatatgttat tttccaccat attgccgtct tttggcaatg tgagggcccg gaaacctggc
     2221 cctgtcttct tgacgagcat tcctaggggt ctttcccctc tcgccaaagg aatgcaaggt
     2281 ctgttgaatg tcgtgaagga agcagttcct ctggaagctt cttgaagaca aacaacgtct
     2341 gtagcgaccc tttgcaggca gcggaacccc ccacctggcg acaggtgcct ctgcggccaa
     2401 aagccacgtg tataagatac acctgcaaag gcggcacaac cccagtgcca cgttgtgagt
     2461 tggatagttg tggaaagagt caaatggctc tcctcaagcg tattcaacaa ggggctgaag
     2521 gatgcccaga aggtacccca ttgtatggga tctgatctgg ggcctcggtg cacatgcttt
     2581 acatgtgttt agtcgaggtt aaaaaacgtc taggcccccc gaaccacggg gacgtggttt
     2641 tcctttgaaa aacacgatga taatatggga taatatggcc acaacggtcg ccaccatgac
     2701 cgagtacaag cccacggtgc gcctcgccac ccgcgacgac gtccccaggg ccgtacgcac
     2761 cctcgccgcc gcgttcgccg actaccccgc cacgcgccac accgtcgatc cggaccgcca
     2821 catcgagcgg gtcaccgagc tgcaagaact cttcctcacg cgcgtcgggc tcgacatcgg
     2881 caaggtgtgg gtcgcggacg acggcgccgc ggtggcggtc tggaccacgc cggagagcgt
     2941 cgaagcgggg gcggtgttcg ccgagatcgg cccgcgcatg gccgagttga gcggttcccg
     3001 gctggccgcg cagcaacaga tggaaggcct cctggcgccg caccggccca aggagcccgc
     3061 gtggttcctg gccaccgtcg gcgtctcgcc cgaccaccag ggcaagggtc tgggcagcgc
     3121 cgtcgtgctc cccggagtgg aggcggccga gcgcgccggg gtgcccgcct tcctggagac
     3181 ctccgcgccc cgcaacctcc ccttctacga gcggctcggc ttcaccgtca ccgccgacgt
     3241 cgaggtgccc gaaggaccgc gcacctggtg catgacccgc aagcccggtg cctgacgccc
     3301 gccccacgac ccgcagcgcc cgaccgaaag gagcgcacga ccccatgcat gtattcaatc
     3361 taagcaggct ttcactttct cgccaactta caaggccttt ctgtgtaaac aatacctgaa
     3421 cctttacccc gttgcccggc aacggccacc tctgtgccaa gtgtttgctg acgcaacccc
     3481 cactggctgg ggcttggtca tgggccatca gcgcatgcgt ggaacctttt cggctcctct
     3541 gccgatccat actgcggaac tcctagccgc ttgttttgct cgcagcaggt ctggagcaaa
     3601 cattatcggg actgataact ctgttgtcct atcccgcaaa tatacatcgt ttccatggct
     3661 gctaggctgt gctgccaact ggatcctgcg cgggacgtcc tttgtttacg tcccgtcggc
     3721 gctgaatcct gcggacgacc cttctcgggg tcgcttggga ctctctcgtc cccttctccg
     3781 tctgccgttc cgaccgacca cggggcgcac ctctctttac gcggactccc cgtctgtgcc
     3841 ttctcatctg ccggaccgtg tgcacttcgc ttcacctctg cacgtcgcat ggagaccacc
     3901 gtgaacgccc accaaatatt gcccaaggtc ttacataaga ggactcttgg actctcagca
     3961 atgtcaacga ccgaccttga ggcatacttc aaagactgtt tgtttaaaga ctgggaggag
     4021 ttgggggagg agattaggtt aaaggtcttt gtactaggag gctgtaggca taaattggtc
     4081 tgcgcaccag caccatgtat cactagagcg gggtaccttt aagaccaatg acttacaagg
     4141 cagctgtaga tcttagccac tttttaaaag aaaagggggg acttggaagg gctaattcac
     4201 tcccaacgaa gacaagatct gctttttgct tgtactgggt ctctctggtt agaccagatc
     4261 tgagcctggg agctctctgg ctaactaggg aacccactgc ttaagcctca ataaagcttg
     4321 ccttgagtgc ttcaagtagt gtgtgcccgt ctgttgtgtg actctggtaa ctagagatcc
     4381 ctcagaccct tttagtcagt gtggaaaatc tctagcagta gtagttcatg tcatcttatt
     4441 attcaagtat ttataacttg caaagaaatg aatatcagag agtgagagga acttgtttat
     4501 tgcagcttat aatggttaca aataaagcaa tagcatcaca aatttcacaa ataaagcatt
     4561 tttttcactg cattctagtt gtggtttgtc caaactcatc aatgtatctt atcatgtctg
     4621 gctctagcta tcccgcccct aactccgccc agttccgccc attctccgcc ccatggctga
     4681 ctaatttttt ttatttatgc agaggccgag gccgcctcgg cctctgagct attccagaag
     4741 tagtgaggag gcttttttgg aggcctaggc ttttgcgtcg agacgtaccc aattcgccct
     4801 atagtgagtc gtattacgcg cgctcactgg ccgtcgtttt acaacgtcgt gactgggaaa
     4861 accctggcgt tacccaactt aatcgccttg cagcacatcc ccctttcgcc agctggcgta
     4921 atagcgaaga ggcccgcacc gatcgccctt cccaacagtt gcgcagcctg aatggcgaat
     4981 ggcgcgnnnn nnnnnnnnnn nnnnnnnnnn nnnnnnnnnn nnnnnnnnnn nnnnnnnnnn
     5041 nnnnnnnnnn nnnnnnnnnn nnnnnnnnnn nnnnnnnnnn nnnnnnnnnn nnnnnnnnnn
     5101 nnnnnnnnnn cnnnnnnnnn nnnnnnnnnn nnnnnnnnnn nnnnnnnnnn nnnnnnnnnn
     5161 nnnnnnnnnn nnnnnnnnnn nnnnnnnnnn nnnnnnnnnn nnannnnnnn nnnnnnnnnn
     5221 nnnnnnnnnn nnnnnnnnnn nnnnnnnnnn nncctttgac gttggagtcc acgttctttn
     5281 nnnnnnnnnn nnnnnnnnnn nnnnnnnnnn nnnnnnaccc tatctcggtc tattcttttg
     5341 atttataagg gattttgccg atttcggcct attggttaaa aaatgagctg atttaacaaa
     5401 aatttaacgc gaattttaac aaaatattaa cgtttacaat ttcccaggtg gcacttttcg
     5461 gggaaatgtg cgcggaaccc ctatttgttt atttttctaa atacattcaa atatgtatcc
     5521 gctcatgaga caataaccct gataaatgct tcaataatat tgaaaaagga agagtatgag
     5581 tattcaacat ttccgtgtcg cccttattcc cttttttgcg gcattttgcc ttcctgtttt
     5641 tgctcaccca gaaacgctgg tgaaagtaaa agatgctgaa gatcagttgg gtgcacgagt
     5701 gggttacatc gaactggatc tcaacagcgg taagatcctt gagagttttc gccccgaaga
     5761 acgttttcca atgatgagca cttttaaagt tctgctatgt ggcgcggtat tatcccgtat
     5821 tgacgccggg caagagcaac tcggtcgccg catacactat tctcagaatg acttggttga
     5881 gtactcacca gtcacagaaa agcatcttac ggatggcatg acagtaagag aattatgcag
     5941 tgctgccata accatgagtg ataacactgc ggccaactta cttctgacaa cgatcggagg
     6001 accgaaggag ctaaccgctt ttttgcacaa catgggggat catgtaactc gccttgatcg
     6061 ttgggaaccg gagctgaatg aagccatacc aaacgacgag cgtgacacca cgatgcctgt
     6121 agcaatggca acaacgttgc gcaaactatt aactggcgaa ctacttactc tagcttcccg
     6181 gcaacaatta atagactgga tggaggcgga taaagttgca ggaccacttc tgcgctcggc
     6241 ccttccggct ggctggttta ttgctgataa atctggagcc ggtgagcgtg ggtctcgcgg
     6301 tatcattgca gcactggggc cagatggtaa gccctcccgt atcgtagtta tctacacgac
     6361 ggggagtcag gcaactatgg atgaacgaaa tagacagatc gctgagatag gtgcctcact
     6421 gattaagcat tggtaactgt cagaccaagt ttactcatat atactttaga ttgatttaaa
     6481 acttcatttt taatttaaaa ggatctaggt gaagatcctt tttgataatc tcatgaccaa
     6541 aatcccttaa cgtgagtttt cgttccactg agcgtcagac cccgtagaaa agatcaaagg
     6601 atcttcttga gatccttttt ttctgcgcgt aatctgctgc ttgcaaacaa aaaaaccacc
     6661 gctaccagcg gtggtttgtt tgccggatca agagctacca actctttttc cgaaggtaac
     6721 tggcttcagc agagcgcaga taccaaatac tgtccttcta gtgtagccgt agttaggcca
     6781 ccacttcaag aactctgtag caccgcctac atacctcgct ctgctaatcc tgttaccagt
     6841 ggctgctgcc agtggcgata agtcgtgtct taccgggttg gactcaagac gatagttacc
     6901 ggataaggcg cagcggtcgg gctgaacggg gggttcgtgc acacagccca gcttggagcg
     6961 aacgacctac accgaactga gatacctaca gcgtgagcta tgagaaagcg ccacgcttcc
     7021 cgaagggaga aaggcggaca ggtatccggt aagcggcagg gtcggaacag gagagcgcac
     7081 gagggagctt ccagggggaa acgcctggta tctttatagt cctgtcgggt ttcgccacct
     7141 ctgacttgag cgtcgatttt tgtgatgctc gtcagggggg cggagcctat ggaaaaacgc
     7201 cagcaacgcg gcctttttac ggttcctggc cttttgctgg ccttttgctc acatgttctt
     7261 tcctgcgtta tcccctgatt ctgtggataa ccgtattacc gcctttgagt gagctgatac
     7321 cgctcgccgc agccgaacga ccgagcgcag cgagtcagtg agcgaggaag cggaagagcg
     7381 cccaatacgc aaaccgcctc tccccgcgcg ttggccgatt cattaatgca gctggcacga
     7441 caggtttccc gactggaaag cgggcagtga gcgcaacgca attaatgtga gttagctcac
     7501 tcattaggca ccccaggctt tacactttat gcttccggct cgtatgttgt gtggaattgt
     7561 gagcggataa caatttcaca caggaaacag ctatgaccat gattacgcca agcgcgcaat
     7621 taaccctcac taaagggaac aaaagctgga gctgcaagct taatgtagtc ttatgcaata
     7681 ctcttgtagt cttgcaacat ggtaacgatg agttagcaac atgccttaca aggagagaaa
     7741 aagcaccgtg catgccgatt ggtggaagta aggtggtacg atcgtgcctt attaggaagg
     7801 caacagacgg gtctgacatg gattggacga accactgaat tggaggcgtg gcctgggcgg
     7861 gactggggag tggcgagccc tcagatcctg catataagca gctgcttttt gcctgtactg
     7921 ggtctctctg gttagaccag atctgagcct gggagctctc tggctaacta gggaacccac
     7981 tgcttaagcc tcaataaagc ttgccttgag tgcttcaagt agtgtgtgcc cgtctgttgt
     8041 gtgactctgg taactagaga tccctcagac ccttttagtc agtgtggaaa atctctagca
     8101 gtggcgcccg aacagggacc tgaaagcgaa agggaaacca gagctctctc gacgcaggac
     8161 tcggcttgct gaagcgcgca cggcaagagg cgaggggcgg cgactggtga gtacgccaaa
     8221 aattttgact agcggaggct agaaggagag agatgggtgc gagagcgtca gtattaagcg
     8281 ggggagaatt agatcgcgat gggaaaaaat tcggttaagg ccagggggaa agaaaaaata
     8341 taaattaaaa catatagtat gggcaagcag ggagctagaa cgattcgcag ttaatcctgg
     8401 cctgttagaa acatcagaag gctgtagaca aatactggga cagctacaac catcccttca
     8461 gacaggatca gaagaactta gatcattata taatacagta gcaaccctct attgtgtgca
     8521 tcaaaggata gagataaaag acaccaagga agctttagac aagatagagg aagagcaaaa
     8581 caaaagtaag accaccgcac agcaagcggc cgctgatctt cagacctgga ggaggagata
     8641 tgagggacaa ttggagaagt gaattatata aatataaagt agtaaaaatt gaaccattag
     8701 gagtagcacc caccaaggca aagagaagag tggtgcagag agaaaaaaga gcagtgggaa
     8761 taggagcttt gttccttggg ttcttgggag cagcaggaag cactatgggc gcagcctcaa
     8821 tgacgctgac ggtacaggcc agacaattat tgtctggtat agtgcagcag cagaacaatt
     8881 tgctgagggc tattgaggcg caacagcatc tgttgcaact cacagtctgg ggcatcaagc
     8941 agctccaggc aagaatcctg gctgtggaaa gatacctaaa ggatcaacag ctcctgggga
     9001 tttggggttg ctctggaaaa ctcatttgca ccactgctgt gccttggaat gctagttgga
     9061 gtaataaatc tctggaacag attggaatca cacgacctgg atggagtggg acagagaaat
     9121 taacaattac acaagcttaa tacactcctt aattgaagaa tcgcaaaacc agcaagaaaa
     9181 gaatgaacaa gaattattgg aattagataa atgggcaagt ttgtggaatt ggtttaacat
     9241 aacaaattgg ctgtggtata taaaattatt cataatgata gtaggaggct tggtaggttt
     9301 aagaatagtt tttgctgtac tttctatagt gaatagagtt aggcagggat attcaccatt
     9361 atcgtttcag acccacctcc caaccccgag gggacccgac aggcccgaag gaatagaaga
     9421 agaaggtgga gagagagaca gagacagatc cattcgatta gtgaacggat ctcgacggta
     9481 tcggttttaa aagaaaaggg gggattgggg ggtacagtgc aggggaaaga atagtagaca
     9541 taatagcaac agacatacaa actaaagaat tacaaaaaca aattacaaaa attcaaaatt
     9601 ttatcgataa gcttgggag
//
