# Supplementary material for: Visualizing endogenous RhoA activity with an improved localization-based, genetically encoded biosensor
Source: bioRxiv preprint, doi:10.1101/2021.02.08.430250, version 1 (2021-02-08)
Supplement: Supplementary information - plasmid maps [file 430250_file02.zip › plasmid-maps-rGBD/5197_C1_CMVdel-dTomato-2xpGBD(30-100).gb]

LOCUS       5197_C1_CMVdel-dTomato- 4643 bp ds-DNA     circular     07-FEB-2021
DEFINITION  .
ACCESSION   5197_CMVdel-dT-2                                                   
SOURCE      Unknown.                                                           
  ORGANISM  Unknown Unclassified.                                              
FEATURES             Location/Qualifiers
     polyA_signal    3569..3587
                     /label="HSV\TK\polyA"
                     /ApEinfo_revcolor=#ffef86
                     /ApEinfo_fwdcolor=#ffef86
     polyA_signal    1462..1496
                     /label="SV40\polyA"
                     /ApEinfo_revcolor=#d59687
                     /ApEinfo_fwdcolor=#d59687
     misc_feature    1..90
                     /label="CMVdel (1-90)"
                     /ApEinfo_revcolor=#b1ff67
                     /ApEinfo_fwdcolor=#b1ff67
     misc_feature    2076..2104
                     /label="Bact.\promoter"
                     /ApEinfo_revcolor=#c7b0e3
                     /ApEinfo_fwdcolor=#c7b0e3
     CDS             1086..1301
                     /label="1x pGBD CDS"
                     /ApEinfo_revcolor=#85dae9
                     /ApEinfo_fwdcolor=#85dae9
     misc_feature    159..857
                     /label="dTomato"
                     /ApEinfo_revcolor=#f58a5e
                     /ApEinfo_fwdcolor=#f58a5e
     misc_feature    2179..2417
                     /label="SV40\early\promoter"
                     /ApEinfo_revcolor=#f8d3a9
                     /ApEinfo_fwdcolor=#f8d3a9
     misc_feature    2355..2490
                     /label="SV40\ORI"
                     /ApEinfo_revcolor=#75c6a9
                     /ApEinfo_fwdcolor=#75c6a9
     misc_feature    91..135
                     /label="CMVdel (545-589)"
                     /ApEinfo_revcolor=#85dae9
                     /ApEinfo_fwdcolor=#85dae9
     CDS             858..1080
                     /label="2x pGBD CDS"
                     /ApEinfo_revcolor=#75c6a9
                     /ApEinfo_fwdcolor=#75c6a9
ORIGIN
        1 tagttattaa tagtaatcaa ttacggggtc attagttcat agcccatata tggagttccg
       61 cgttacataa cttacggtaa atggcccgcc tgggaggtct atataagcag agctggttta
      121 gtgaaccgtc agatccgcta gcgctaccgg tcgccaccat ggtgagcaag ggcgaggagg
      181 tcatcaaaga gttcatgcgc ttcaaggtgc gcatggaggg ctccatgaac ggccacgagt
      241 tcgagatcga gggcgagggc gagggccgcc cctacgaggg cacccagacc gccaagctga
      301 aggtgaccaa gggcggcccc ctgcccttcg cctgggacat cctgtccccc cagttcatgt
      361 acggctccaa ggcgtacgtg aagcaccccg ccgacatccc cgattacaag aagctgtcct
      421 tccccgaggg cttcaagtgg gagcgcgtga tgaacttcga ggacggcggt ctggtgaccg
      481 tgacccagga ctcctccctg caggacggca cgctgatcta caaggtgaag atgcgcggca
      541 ccaacttccc ccccgacggc cccgtaatgc agaagaagac catgggctgg gaggcctcca
      601 ccgagcgcct gtacccccgc gacggcgtgc tgaagggcga gatccaccag gccctgaagc
      661 tgaaggacgg cggccactac ctggtggagt tcaagaccat ctacatggcc aagaagcccg
      721 tgcaactgcc cggctactac tacgtggaca ccaagctgga catcacctcc cacaacgagg
      781 actacaccat cgtggaacag tacgagcgct ccgagggccg ccaccacctg ttcctgtacg
      841 gcatggacga gctgtacagc ctcgaggggg tacagcagca gctggagctg gaaagagaaa
      901 ggttaagaag agagatcaga aaagaattaa agctgaagga aggagctgag aacctgagga
      961 gagccaccac agatttggga agaagcctgg gccctgtgga gttattatta agaggcagca
     1021 gcagaaggct ggacctgctg caccagcagc tgcaggagct tcatgcccac gtggtgcttg
     1081 tcgagggggt acagcagcag ctggagctgg aaagagaaag gttaagaaga gagatcagaa
     1141 aagaattaaa gctgaaggaa ggagctgaga acctgaggag agccaccaca gatttgggaa
     1201 gaagcctggg ccctgtggag ttattattaa gaggcagcag cagaaggctg gacctgctgc
     1261 accagcagct gcaggagctt catgcccacg tggtgcttta aggatccacc ggatctagat
     1321 aactgatcat aatcagccat accacatttg tagaggtttt acttgcttta aaaaacctcc
     1381 cacacctccc cctgaacctg aaacataaaa tgaatgcaat tgttgttgtt aacttgttta
     1441 ttgcagctta taatggttac aaataaagca atagcatcac aaatttcaca aataaagcat
     1501 ttttttcact gcattctagt tgtggtttgt ccaaactcat caatgtatct taacgcgtaa
     1561 attgtaagcg ttaatatttt gttaaaattc gcgttaaatt tttgttaaat cagctcattt
     1621 tttaaccaat aggccgaaat cggcaaaatc ccttataaat caaaagaata gaccgagata
     1681 gggtnnnnnn nnnnnnnnnn nnnnnnnnnn nnnnnnnnnn naaagaacgt ggactccaac
     1741 gtcaaaggnn nnnnnnnnnn nnnnnnnnnn nnnnnnnnnn nnnnnnnnnn nnnnnnntnn
     1801 nnnnnnnnnn nnnnnnnnnn nnnnnnnnnn nnnnnnnnnn nnnnnnnnnn nnnnnnnnnn
     1861 nnnnnnnnnn nnnnnnnnnn nnnnnnnnng nnnnnnnnnn nnnnnnnnnn nnnnnnnnnn
     1921 nnnnnnnnnn nnnnnnnnnn nnnnnnnnnn nnnnnnnnnn nnnnnnnnnn nnnnnnnnnn
     1981 nnnnnnnnnn nnnnnnnnnn nnnnnnnnnn nnnncaggtg gcacttttcg gggaaatgtg
     2041 cgcggaaccc ctatttgttt atttttctaa atacattcaa atatgtatcc gctcatgaga
     2101 caataaccct gataaatgct tcaataatat tgaaaaagga agagtcctga ggcggaaaga
     2161 accagctgtg gaatgtgtgt cagttagggt gtggaaagtc cccaggctcc ccagcaggca
     2221 gaagtatgca aagcatgcat ctcaattagt cagcaaccag gtgtggaaag tccccaggct
     2281 ccccagcagg cagaagtatg caaagcatgc atctcaatta gtcagcaacc atagtcccgc
     2341 ccctaactcc gcccatcccg cccctaactc cgcccagttc cgcccattct ccgccccatg
     2401 gctgactaat tttttttatt tatgcagagg ccgaggccgc ctcggcctct gagctattcc
     2461 agaagtagtg aggaggcttt tttggaggcc taggcttttg caaagatcga tcaagagaca
     2521 ggatgaggat cgtttcgcat gattgaacaa gatggattgc acgcaggttc tccggccgct
     2581 tgggtggaga ggctattcgg ctatgactgg gcacaacaga caatcggctg ctctgatgcc
     2641 gccgtgttcc ggctgtcagc gcaggggcgc ccggttcttt ttgtcaagac cgacctgtcc
     2701 ggtgccctga atgaactgca agacgaggca gcgcggctat cgtggctggc cacgacgggc
     2761 gttccttgcg cagctgtgct cgacgttgtc actgaagcgg gaagggactg gctgctattg
     2821 ggcgaagtgc cggggcagga tctcctgtca tctcaccttg ctcctgccga gaaagtatcc
     2881 atcatggctg atgcaatgcg gcggctgcat acgcttgatc cggctacctg cccattcgac
     2941 caccaagcga aacatcgcat cgagcgagca cgtactcgga tggaagccgg tcttgtcgat
     3001 caggatgatc tggacgaaga gcatcagggg ctcgcgccag ccgaactgtt cgccaggctc
     3061 aaggcgagca tgcccgacgg cgaggatctc gtcgtgaccc atggcgatgc ctgcttgccg
     3121 aatatcatgg tggaaaatgg ccgcttttct ggattcatcg actgtggccg gctgggtgtg
     3181 gcggaccgct atcaggacat agcgttggct acccgtgata ttgctgaaga gcttggcggc
     3241 gaatgggctg accgcttcct cgtgctttac ggtatcgccg ctcccgattc gcagcgcatc
     3301 gccttctatc gccttcttga cgagttcttc tgagcgggac tctggggttc gaaatgaccg
     3361 accaagcgac gcccaacctg ccatcacgag atttcgattc caccgccgcc ttctatgaaa
     3421 ggttgggctt cggaatcgtt ttccgggacg ccggctggat gatcctccag cgcggggatc
     3481 tcatgctgga gttcttcgcc caccctaggg ggaggctaac tgaaacacgg aaggagacaa
     3541 taccggaagg aacccgcgct atgacggcaa taaaaagaca gaataaaacg cacggtgttg
     3601 ggtcgtttgt tcataaacgc ggggttcggt cccagggctg gcactctgtc gataccccac
     3661 cgagacccca ttggggccaa tacgcccgcg tttcttcctt ttccccaccc caccccccaa
     3721 gttcgggtga aggcccaggg ctcgcagcca acgtcggggc ggcaggccct gccatagcct
     3781 caggttactc atatatactt tagattgatt taaaacttca tttttaattt aaaaggatct
     3841 aggtgaagat cctttttgat aatctcatga ccaaaatccc ttaacgtgag ttttcgttcc
     3901 actgagcgtc agaccccgta gaaaagatca aaggatcttc ttgagatcct ttttttctgc
     3961 gcgtaatctg ctgcttgcaa acaaaaaaac caccgctacc agcggtggtt tgtttgccgg
     4021 atcaagagct accaactctt tttccgaagg taactggctt cagcagagcg cagataccaa
     4081 atactgtcct tctagtgtag ccgtagttag gccaccactt caagaactct gtagcaccgc
     4141 ctacatacct cgctctgcta atcctgttac cagtggctgc tgccagtggc gataagtcgt
     4201 gtcttaccgg gttggactca agacgatagt taccggataa ggcgcagcgg tcgggctgaa
     4261 cggggggttc gtgcacacag cccagcttgg agcgaacgac ctacaccgaa ctgagatacc
     4321 tacagcgtga gctatgagaa agcgccacgc ttcccgaagg gagaaaggcg gacaggtatc
     4381 cggtaagcgg cagggtcgga acaggagagc gcacgaggga gcttccaggg ggaaacgcct
     4441 ggtatcttta tagtcctgtc gggtttcgcc acctctgact tgagcgtcga tttttgtgat
     4501 gctcgtcagg ggggcggagc ctatggaaaa acgccagcaa cgcggccttt ttacggttcc
     4561 tggccttttg ctggcctttt gctcacatgt tctttcctgc gttatcccct gattctgtgg
     4621 ataaccgtat taccgccatg cat
//
