# Supplementary material for: Visualizing endogenous RhoA activity with an improved localization-based, genetically encoded biosensor
Source: bioRxiv preprint, doi:10.1101/2021.02.08.430250, version 1 (2021-02-08)
Supplement: Supplementary information - plasmid maps [file 430250_file02.zip › plasmid-maps-rGBD/1199_C1_CMV-3xmNeonGreen-1xrGBD.gb]

LOCUS       1199_C1_CMV-3xmNeonGree 6366 bp ds-DNA     circular     11-JAN-2021
DEFINITION  .
FEATURES             Location/Qualifiers
     misc_feature    1336..2036
                     /label="mNeonGreen"
                     /ApEinfo_revcolor=#b1ff67
                     /ApEinfo_fwdcolor=#b1ff67
     misc_feature    613..1313
                     /label="mNeonGreen"
                     /ApEinfo_revcolor=#b1ff67
                     /ApEinfo_fwdcolor=#b1ff67
     polyA_signal    5292..5310
                     /label="HSV TK polyA"
                     /ApEinfo_revcolor=#ff9ccd
                     /ApEinfo_fwdcolor=#ff9ccd
     rep_origin      5641..6284
                     /label="ColE1 ORI"
                     /ApEinfo_revcolor=#ff9ccd
                     /ApEinfo_fwdcolor=#ff9ccd
     misc_feature    4078..4213
                     /label="SV40 ORI"
                     /ApEinfo_revcolor=#dd0000
                     /ApEinfo_fwdcolor=#dd0000
     misc_feature    2077..2758
                     /label="mNeonGreen"
                     /ApEinfo_revcolor=#b1ff67
                     /ApEinfo_fwdcolor=#b1ff67
     CDS             2788..3036
                     /label="rGBD"
                     /ApEinfo_revcolor=#ffef86
                     /ApEinfo_fwdcolor=#ffef86
     promoter        1..589
                     /label="CMV promoter"
                     /ApEinfo_revcolor=#ff9ccd
                     /ApEinfo_fwdcolor=#ff9ccd
     rep_origin      3282..3737
                     /label="f1 ORI"
                     /ApEinfo_revcolor=#ff9ccd
                     /ApEinfo_fwdcolor=#ff9ccd
     polyA_signal    3185..3219
                     /label="SV40\polyA"
                     /ApEinfo_revcolor=#faac61
                     /ApEinfo_fwdcolor=#faac61
     misc_feature    3799..3827
                     /label="Bact. promoter"
                     /ApEinfo_revcolor=#dd0000
                     /ApEinfo_fwdcolor=#dd0000
     misc_feature    3902..4140
                     /label="SV40 early promoter"
                     /ApEinfo_revcolor=#dd0000
                     /ApEinfo_fwdcolor=#dd0000
     misc_marker     4262..5056
                     /label="Kan / Neo resistance"
                     /ApEinfo_revcolor=#2331ff
                     /ApEinfo_fwdcolor=#2331ff
ORIGIN
        1 tagttattaa tagtaatcaa ttacggggtc attagttcat agcccatata tggagttccg
       61 cgttacataa cttacggtaa atggcccgcc tggctgaccg cccaacgacc cccgcccatt
      121 gacgtcaata atgacgtatg ttcccatagt aacgccaata gggactttcc attgacgtca
      181 atgggtggag tatttacggt aaactgccca cttggcagta catcaagtgt atcatatgcc
      241 aagtacgccc cctattgacg tcaatgacgg taaatggccc gcctggcatt atgcccagta
      301 catgacctta tgggactttc ctacttggca gtacatctac gtattagtca tcgctattac
      361 catggtgatg cggttttggc agtacatcaa tgggcgtgga tagcggtttg actcacgggg
      421 atttccaagt ctccacccca ttgacgtcaa tgggagtttg ttttggcacc aaaatcaacg
      481 ggactttcca aaatgtcgta acaactccgc cccattgacg caaatgggcg gtaggcgtgt
      541 acggtgggag gtctatataa gcagagctgg tttagtgaac cgtcagatcc gctagcgcta
      601 CCGGTCGCCA CCATGGTGAG CAAGGGCGAG GAGGATAACA TGGCCTCTCT CCCAGCGACA
      661 CATGAGTTAC ACATCTTTGG CTCCATCAAC GGTGTGGACT TTGACATGGT GGGTCAGGGC
      721 ACCGGCAATC CAAATGATGG TTATGAGGAG TTAAACCTGA AGTCCACCAA GGGTGACCTC
      781 CAGTTCTCCC CCTGGATTCT GGTCCCTCAT ATCGGGTATG GCTTCCATCA GTACCTGCCC
      841 TACCCTGACG GGATGTCGCC TTTCCAGGCC GCCATGGTAG ATGGCTCCGG CTACCAAGTC
      901 CATCGCACAA TGCAGTTTGA AGATGGTGCC TCCCTTACTG TTAACTACCG CTACACCTAC
      961 GAGGGAAGCC ACATCAAAGG AGAGGCCCAG GTGAAGGGGA CTGGTTTCCC TGCTGACGGT
     1021 CCTGTGATGA CCAACTCGCT GACCGCTGCG GACTGGTGCA GGTCGAAGAA GACTTACCCC
     1081 AACGACAAAA CCATCATCAG TACCTTTAAG TGGAGTTACA CCACTGGAAA TGGCAAGCGC
     1141 TACCGGAGCA CTGCGCGGAC CACCTACACC TTTGCCAAGC CAATGGCGGC TAACTATCTG
     1201 AAGAACCAGC CGATGTACGT GTTCCGTAAG ACGGAGCTCA AGCACTCCAA GACCGAGCTC
     1261 AACTTCAAGG AGTGGCAAAA GGCCTTTACC GATGTGATGG GCATGGACGA GCTgtaccag
     1321 ggtggcagcg gtggcATGGT GAGCAAGGGC GAGGAGGATA ACATGGCCTC TCTCCCAGCG
     1381 ACACATGAGT TACACATCTT TGGCTCCATC AACGGTGTGG ACTTTGACAT GGTGGGTCAG
     1441 GGCACCGGCA ATCCAAATGA TGGTTATGAG GAGTTAAACC TGAAGTCCAC CAAGGGTGAC
     1501 CTCCAGTTCT CCCCCTGGAT TCTGGTCCCT CATATCGGGT ATGGCTTCCA TCAGTACCTG
     1561 CCCTACCCTG ACGGGATGTC GCCTTTCCAG GCCGCCATGG TAGATGGCTC CGGCTACCAA
     1621 GTCCATCGCA CAATGCAGTT TGAAGATGGT GCCTCCCTTA CTGTTAACTA CCGCTACACC
     1681 TACGAGGGAA GCCACATCAA AGGAGAGGCC CAGGTGAAGG GGACTGGTTT CCCTGCTGAC
     1741 GGTCCTGTGA TGACCAACTC GCTGACCGCT GCGGACTGGT GCAGGTCGAA GAAGACTTAC
     1801 CCCAACGACA AAACCATCAT CAGTACCTTT AAGTGGAGTT ACACCACTGG AAATGGCAAG
     1861 CGCTACCGGA GCACTGCGCG GACCACCTAC ACCTTTGCCA AGCCAATGGC GGCTAACTAT
     1921 CTGAAGAACC AGCCGATGTA CGTGTTCCGT AAGACGGAGC TCAAGCACTC CAAGACCGAG
     1981 CTCAACTTCA AGGAGTGGCA AAAGGCCTTT ACCGATGTGA TGGGCATGGA CGAGCTgtac
     2041 cagggtggca gcggtggcAT GGTGAGCAAG GGCGAGGAGG ATAACATGGC CTCTCTCCCA
     2101 GCGACACATG AGTTACACAT CTTTGGCTCC ATCAACGGTG TGGACTTTGA CATGGTGGGT
     2161 CAGGGCACCG GCAATCCAAA TGATGGTTAT GAGGAGTTAA ACCTGAAGTC CACCAAGGGT
     2221 GACCTCCAGT TCTCCCCCTG GATTCTGGTC CCTCATATCG GGTATGGCTT CCATCAGTAC
     2281 CTGCCCTACC CTGACGGGAT GTCGCCTTTC CAGGCCGCCA TGGTAGATGG CTCCGGCTAC
     2341 CAAGTCCATC GCACAATGCA GTTTGAAGAT GGTGCCTCCC TTACTGTTAA CTACCGCTAC
     2401 ACCTACGAGG GAAGCCACAT CAAAGGAGAG GCCCAGGTGA AGGGGACTGG TTTCCCTGCT
     2461 GACGGTCCTG TGATGACCAA CTCGCTGACC GCTGCGGACT GGTGCAGGTC GAAGAAGACT
     2521 TACCCCAACG ACAAAACCAT CATCAGTACC TTTAAGTGGA GTTACACCAC TGGAAATGGC
     2581 AAGCGCTACC GGAGCACTGC GCGGACCACC TACACCTTTG CCAAGCCAAT GGCGGCTAAC
     2641 TATCTGAAGA ACCAGCCGAT GTACGTGTTC CGTAAGACGG AGCTCAAGCA CTCCAAGACC
     2701 GAGCTCAACT TCAAGGAGTG GCAAAAGGCC TTTACCGATG TGATGGGCAT GGACGAGCtg
     2761 tacaagtccg gactcagatc tcgagttatc ctggaggacc tcaatatgct ctacatccgg
     2821 cagatggcac tcagcctgga ggacacagag ctgcagagga aactagatca tgagatccgg
     2881 atgagggatg gggcctgcaa gctgctggca gcctgctccc agcgagagca ggctctggaa
     2941 gccaccaaga gcctgctggt gtgcaacagc cgtattctca gctacatggg tgagctgcag
     3001 cggcgaaagg aggcccaggt gctggagaag acaggctcta gataactgat cataatcagc
     3061 cataccacat ttgtagaggt tttacttgct ttaaaaaacc tcccacacct ccccctgaac
     3121 ctgaaacata aaatgaatgc aattgttgtt gttaacttgt ttattgcagc ttataatggt
     3181 tacaaataaa gcaatagcat cacaaatttc acaaataaag catttttttc actgcattct
     3241 agttgtggtt tgtccaaact catcaatgta tcttaacgcg taaattgtaa gcgttaatat
     3301 tttgttaaaa ttcgcgttaa atttttgtta aatcagctca ttttttaacc aataggccga
     3361 aatcggcaaa atcccttata aatcaaaaga atagaccgag atagggtnnn nnnnnnnnnn
     3421 nnnnnnnnnn nnnnnnnnnn nnnnaaagaa cgtggactcc aacgtcaaag gnnnnnnnnn
     3481 nnnnnnnnnn nnnnnnnnnn nnnnnnnnnn nnnnnnnnnn tnnnnnnnnn nnnnnnnnnn
     3541 nnnnnnnnnn nnnnnnnnnn nnnnnnnnnn nnnnnnnnnn nnnnnnnnnn nnnnnnnnnn
     3601 nnnnnnnnnn nngnnnnnnn nnnnnnnnnn nnnnnnnnnn nnnnnnnnnn nnnnnnnnnn
     3661 nnnnnnnnnn nnnnnnnnnn nnnnnnnnnn nnnnnnnnnn nnnnnnnnnn nnnnnnnnnn
     3721 nnnnnnnnnn nnnnnnncag gtggcacttt tcggggaaat gtgcgcggaa cccctatttg
     3781 tttatttttc taaatacatt caaatatgta tccgctcatg agacaataac cctgataaat
     3841 gcttcaataa tattgaaaaa ggaagagtcc tgaggcggaa agaaccagct gtggaatgtg
     3901 tgtcagttag ggtgtggaaa gtccccaggc tccccagcag gcagaagtat gcaaagcatg
     3961 catctcaatt agtcagcaac caggtgtgga aagtccccag gctccccagc aggcagaagt
     4021 atgcaaagca tgcatctcaa ttagtcagca accatagtcc cgcccctaac tccgcccatc
     4081 ccgcccctaa ctccgcccag ttccgcccat tctccgcccc atggctgact aatttttttt
     4141 atttatgcag aggccgaggc cgcctcggcc tctgagctat tccagaagta gtgaggaggc
     4201 ttttttggag gcctaggctt ttgcaaagat cgatcaagag acaggatgag gatcgtttcg
     4261 catgattgaa caagatggat tgcacgcagg ttctccggcc gcttgggtgg agaggctatt
     4321 cggctatgac tgggcacaac agacaatcgg ctgctctgat gccgccgtgt tccggctgtc
     4381 agcgcagggg cgcccggttc tttttgtcaa gaccgacctg tccggtgccc tgaatgaact
     4441 gcaagacgag gcagcgcggc tatcgtggct ggccacgacg ggcgttcctt gcgcagctgt
     4501 gctcgacgtt gtcactgaag cgggaaggga ctggctgcta ttgggcgaag tgccggggca
     4561 ggatctcctg tcatctcacc ttgctcctgc cgagaaagta tccatcatgg ctgatgcaat
     4621 gcggcggctg catacgcttg atccggctac ctgcccattc gaccaccaag cgaaacatcg
     4681 catcgagcga gcacgtactc ggatggaagc cggtcttgtc gatcaggatg atctggacga
     4741 agagcatcag gggctcgcgc cagccgaact gttcgccagg ctcaaggcga gcatgcccga
     4801 cggcgaggat ctcgtcgtga cccatggcga tgcctgcttg ccgaatatca tggtggaaaa
     4861 tggccgcttt tctggattca tcgactgtgg ccggctgggt gtggcggacc gctatcagga
     4921 catagcgttg gctacccgtg atattgctga agagcttggc ggcgaatggg ctgaccgctt
     4981 cctcgtgctt tacggtatcg ccgctcccga ttcgcagcgc atcgccttct atcgccttct
     5041 tgacgagttc ttctgagcgg gactctgggg ttcgaaatga ccgaccaagc gacgcccaac
     5101 ctgccatcac gagatttcga ttccaccgcc gccttctatg aaaggttggg cttcggaatc
     5161 gttttccggg acgccggctg gatgatcctc cagcgcgggg atctcatgct ggagttcttc
     5221 gcccacccta gggggaggct aactgaaaca cggaaggaga caataccgga aggaacccgc
     5281 gctatgacgg caataaaaag acagaataaa acgcacggtg ttgggtcgtt tgttcataaa
     5341 cgcggggttc ggtcccaggg ctggcactct gtcgataccc caccgagacc ccattggggc
     5401 caatacgccc gcgtttcttc cttttcccca ccccaccccc caagttcggg tgaaggccca
     5461 gggctcgcag ccaacgtcgg ggcggcaggc cctgccatag cctcaggtta ctcatatata
     5521 ctttagattg atttaaaact tcatttttaa tttaaaagga tctaggtgaa gatccttttt
     5581 gataatctca tgaccaaaat cccttaacgt gagttttcgt tccactgagc gtcagacccc
     5641 gtagaaaaga tcaaaggatc ttcttgagat cctttttttc tgcgcgtaat ctgctgcttg
     5701 caaacaaaaa aaccaccgct accagcggtg gtttgtttgc cggatcaaga gctaccaact
     5761 ctttttccga aggtaactgg cttcagcaga gcgcagatac caaatactgt ccttctagtg
     5821 tagccgtagt taggccacca cttcaagaac tctgtagcac cgcctacata cctcgctctg
     5881 ctaatcctgt taccagtggc tgctgccagt ggcgataagt cgtgtcttac cgggttggac
     5941 tcaagacgat agttaccgga taaggcgcag cggtcgggct gaacgggggg ttcgtgcaca
     6001 cagcccagct tggagcgaac gacctacacc gaactgagat acctacagcg tgagctatga
     6061 gaaagcgcca cgcttcccga agggagaaag gcggacaggt atccggtaag cggcagggtc
     6121 ggaacaggag agcgcacgag ggagcttcca gggggaaacg cctggtatct ttatagtcct
     6181 gtcgggtttc gccacctctg acttgagcgt cgatttttgt gatgctcgtc aggggggcgg
     6241 agcctatgga aaaacgccag caacgcggcc tttttacggt tcctggcctt ttgctggcct
     6301 tttgctcaca tgttctttcc tgcgttatcc cctgattctg tggataaccg tattaccgcc
     6361 atgcat
//
