# Supplementary material for: Visualizing endogenous RhoA activity with an improved localization-based, genetically encoded biosensor
Source: bioRxiv preprint, doi:10.1101/2021.02.08.430250, version 1 (2021-02-08)
Supplement: Supplementary information - plasmid maps [file 430250_file02.zip › plasmid-maps-rGBD/4914_C1_CMVdel-mNeonGreen-1xrGBD.gb]

LOCUS       4914_C1_CMVdel-mNeonGre 4466 bp ds-DNA     circular     07-FEB-2021
DEFINITION  .
ACCESSION   CMVdel_3xmTq2_rG                                                   
SOURCE      Unknown.                                                           
  ORGANISM  Unknown Unclassified.                                              
FEATURES             Location/Qualifiers
     misc_feature    1..90
                     /label="CMVdel (1-90)"
                     /ApEinfo_revcolor=#b1ff67
                     /ApEinfo_fwdcolor=#b1ff67
     polyA_signal    1285..1319
                     /label="SV40\polyA"
                     /ApEinfo_revcolor=#f58a5e
                     /ApEinfo_fwdcolor=#f58a5e
     misc_feature    2002..2240
                     /label="SV40\early\promoter"
                     /ApEinfo_revcolor=#ffef86
                     /ApEinfo_fwdcolor=#ffef86
     misc_feature    2178..2313
                     /label="SV40\ORI"
                     /ApEinfo_revcolor=#f58a5e
                     /ApEinfo_fwdcolor=#f58a5e
     CDS             888..1136
                     /label="rGBD"
                     /ApEinfo_revcolor=#ffef86
                     /ApEinfo_fwdcolor=#ffef86
     misc_feature    91..135
                     /label="CMVdel (545-589)"
                     /ApEinfo_revcolor=#85dae9
                     /ApEinfo_fwdcolor=#85dae9
     misc_feature    1899..1927
                     /label="Bact.\promoter"
                     /ApEinfo_revcolor=#f58a5e
                     /ApEinfo_fwdcolor=#f58a5e
     misc_feature    159..858
                     /label="mNeonGreen"
                     /ApEinfo_revcolor=#b1ff67
                     /ApEinfo_fwdcolor=#b1ff67
     polyA_signal    3392..3410
                     /label="HSV\TK\polyA"
                     /ApEinfo_revcolor=#d6b295
                     /ApEinfo_fwdcolor=#d6b295
ORIGIN
        1 tagttattaa tagtaatcaa ttacggggtc attagttcat agcccatata tggagttccg
       61 cgttacataa cttacggtaa atggcccgcc tgggaggtct atataagcag agctggttta
      121 gtgaaccgtc agatccgcta gcgctaccgg tcgccaccat ggtgagcaag ggcgaggagg
      181 ataacatggc ctctctccca gcgacacatg agttacacat ctttggctcc atcaacggtg
      241 tggactttga catggtgggt cagggcaccg gcaatccaaa tgatggttat gaggagttaa
      301 acctgaagtc caccaagggt gacctccagt tctccccctg gattctggtc cctcatatcg
      361 ggtatggctt ccatcagtac ctgccctacc ctgacgggat gtcgcctttc caggccgcca
      421 tggtagatgg ctccggctac caagtccatc gcacaatgca gtttgaagat ggtgcctccc
      481 ttactgttaa ctaccgctac acctacgagg gaagccacat caaaggagag gcccaggtga
      541 aggggactgg tttccctgct gacggtcctg tgatgaccaa ctcgctgacc gctgcggact
      601 ggtgcaggtc gaagaagact taccccaacg acaaaaccat catcagtacc tttaagtgga
      661 gttacaccac tggaaatggc aagcgctacc ggagcactgc gcggaccacc tacacctttg
      721 ccaagccaat ggcggctaac tatctgaaga accagccgat gtacgtgttc cgtaagacgg
      781 agctcaagca ctccaagacc gagctcaact tcaaggagtg gcaaaaggcc tttaccgatg
      841 tgatgggcat ggacgagctg tacaagtccg gactcagatc tcgagttatc ctggaggacc
      901 tcaatatgct ctacatccgg cagatggcac tcagcctgga ggacacagag ctgcagagga
      961 aactagatca tgagatccgg atgagggatg gggcctgcaa gctgctggca gcctgctccc
     1021 agcgagagca ggctctggaa gccaccaaga gcctgctggt gtgcaacagc cgtattctca
     1081 gctacatggg tgagctgcag cggcgaaagg aggcccaggt gctggagaag acaggctcta
     1141 gataactgat cataatcagc cataccacat ttgtagaggt tttacttgct ttaaaaaacc
     1201 tcccacacct ccccctgaac ctgaaacata aaatgaatgc aattgttgtt gttaacttgt
     1261 ttattgcagc ttataatggt tacaaataaa gcaatagcat cacaaatttc acaaataaag
     1321 catttttttc actgcattct agttgtggtt tgtccaaact catcaatgta tcttaacgcg
     1381 taaattgtaa gcgttaatat tttgttaaaa ttcgcgttaa atttttgtta aatcagctca
     1441 ttttttaacc aataggccga aatcggcaaa atcccttata aatcaaaaga atagaccgag
     1501 atagggtnnn nnnnnnnnnn nnnnnnnnnn nnnnnnnnnn nnnnaaagaa cgtggactcc
     1561 aacgtcaaag gnnnnnnnnn nnnnnnnnnn nnnnnnnnnn nnnnnnnnnn nnnnnnnnnn
     1621 tnnnnnnnnn nnnnnnnnnn nnnnnnnnnn nnnnnnnnnn nnnnnnnnnn nnnnnnnnnn
     1681 nnnnnnnnnn nnnnnnnnnn nnnnnnnnnn nngnnnnnnn nnnnnnnnnn nnnnnnnnnn
     1741 nnnnnnnnnn nnnnnnnnnn nnnnnnnnnn nnnnnnnnnn nnnnnnnnnn nnnnnnnnnn
     1801 nnnnnnnnnn nnnnnnnnnn nnnnnnnnnn nnnnnnncag gtggcacttt tcggggaaat
     1861 gtgcgcggaa cccctatttg tttatttttc taaatacatt caaatatgta tccgctcatg
     1921 agacaataac cctgataaat gcttcaataa tattgaaaaa ggaagagtcc tgaggcggaa
     1981 agaaccagct gtggaatgtg tgtcagttag ggtgtggaaa gtccccaggc tccccagcag
     2041 gcagaagtat gcaaagcatg catctcaatt agtcagcaac caggtgtgga aagtccccag
     2101 gctccccagc aggcagaagt atgcaaagca tgcatctcaa ttagtcagca accatagtcc
     2161 cgcccctaac tccgcccatc ccgcccctaa ctccgcccag ttccgcccat tctccgcccc
     2221 atggctgact aatttttttt atttatgcag aggccgaggc cgcctcggcc tctgagctat
     2281 tccagaagta gtgaggaggc ttttttggag gcctaggctt ttgcaaagat cgatcaagag
     2341 acaggatgag gatcgtttcg catgattgaa caagatggat tgcacgcagg ttctccggcc
     2401 gcttgggtgg agaggctatt cggctatgac tgggcacaac agacaatcgg ctgctctgat
     2461 gccgccgtgt tccggctgtc agcgcagggg cgcccggttc tttttgtcaa gaccgacctg
     2521 tccggtgccc tgaatgaact gcaagacgag gcagcgcggc tatcgtggct ggccacgacg
     2581 ggcgttcctt gcgcagctgt gctcgacgtt gtcactgaag cgggaaggga ctggctgcta
     2641 ttgggcgaag tgccggggca ggatctcctg tcatctcacc ttgctcctgc cgagaaagta
     2701 tccatcatgg ctgatgcaat gcggcggctg catacgcttg atccggctac ctgcccattc
     2761 gaccaccaag cgaaacatcg catcgagcga gcacgtactc ggatggaagc cggtcttgtc
     2821 gatcaggatg atctggacga agagcatcag gggctcgcgc cagccgaact gttcgccagg
     2881 ctcaaggcga gcatgcccga cggcgaggat ctcgtcgtga cccatggcga tgcctgcttg
     2941 ccgaatatca tggtggaaaa tggccgcttt tctggattca tcgactgtgg ccggctgggt
     3001 gtggcggacc gctatcagga catagcgttg gctacccgtg atattgctga agagcttggc
     3061 ggcgaatggg ctgaccgctt cctcgtgctt tacggtatcg ccgctcccga ttcgcagcgc
     3121 atcgccttct atcgccttct tgacgagttc ttctgagcgg gactctgggg ttcgaaatga
     3181 ccgaccaagc gacgcccaac ctgccatcac gagatttcga ttccaccgcc gccttctatg
     3241 aaaggttggg cttcggaatc gttttccggg acgccggctg gatgatcctc cagcgcgggg
     3301 atctcatgct ggagttcttc gcccacccta gggggaggct aactgaaaca cggaaggaga
     3361 caataccgga aggaacccgc gctatgacgg caataaaaag acagaataaa acgcacggtg
     3421 ttgggtcgtt tgttcataaa cgcggggttc ggtcccaggg ctggcactct gtcgataccc
     3481 caccgagacc ccattggggc caatacgccc gcgtttcttc cttttcccca ccccaccccc
     3541 caagttcggg tgaaggccca gggctcgcag ccaacgtcgg ggcggcaggc cctgccatag
     3601 cctcaggtta ctcatatata ctttagattg atttaaaact tcatttttaa tttaaaagga
     3661 tctaggtgaa gatccttttt gataatctca tgaccaaaat cccttaacgt gagttttcgt
     3721 tccactgagc gtcagacccc gtagaaaaga tcaaaggatc ttcttgagat cctttttttc
     3781 tgcgcgtaat ctgctgcttg caaacaaaaa aaccaccgct accagcggtg gtttgtttgc
     3841 cggatcaaga gctaccaact ctttttccga aggtaactgg cttcagcaga gcgcagatac
     3901 caaatactgt ccttctagtg tagccgtagt taggccacca cttcaagaac tctgtagcac
     3961 cgcctacata cctcgctctg ctaatcctgt taccagtggc tgctgccagt ggcgataagt
     4021 cgtgtcttac cgggttggac tcaagacgat agttaccgga taaggcgcag cggtcgggct
     4081 gaacgggggg ttcgtgcaca cagcccagct tggagcgaac gacctacacc gaactgagat
     4141 acctacagcg tgagctatga gaaagcgcca cgcttcccga agggagaaag gcggacaggt
     4201 atccggtaag cggcagggtc ggaacaggag agcgcacgag ggagcttcca gggggaaacg
     4261 cctggtatct ttatagtcct gtcgggtttc gccacctctg acttgagcgt cgatttttgt
     4321 gatgctcgtc aggggggcgg agcctatgga aaaacgccag caacgcggcc tttttacggt
     4381 tcctggcctt ttgctggcct tttgctcaca tgttctttcc tgcgttatcc cctgattctg
     4441 tggataaccg tattaccgcc atgcat
//
