# Supplementary material for: Visualizing endogenous RhoA activity with an improved localization-based, genetically encoded biosensor
Source: bioRxiv preprint, doi:10.1101/2021.02.08.430250, version 1 (2021-02-08)
Supplement: Supplementary information - plasmid maps [file 430250_file02.zip › plasmid-maps-rGBD/4915_C1_CMVdel-mNeonGreen-2xrGBD.gb]

LOCUS       4915_C1_CMVdel-mNeonGre 4718 bp ds-DNA     circular     11-JAN-2021
DEFINITION  .
FEATURES             Location/Qualifiers
     misc_marker     2614..3408
                     /label="Kan\/\Neo\resistance"
                     /ApEinfo_revcolor=#ff9ccd
                     /ApEinfo_fwdcolor=#ff9ccd
     misc_feature    91..135
                     /label="CMVdel (545-589)"
                     /ApEinfo_revcolor=#85dae9
                     /ApEinfo_fwdcolor=#85dae9
     misc_feature    1..90
                     /label="CMVdel (1-90)"
                     /ApEinfo_revcolor=#b1ff67
                     /ApEinfo_fwdcolor=#b1ff67
     misc_feature    2254..2492
                     /label="SV40\early\promoter"
                     /ApEinfo_revcolor=#b7e6d7
                     /ApEinfo_fwdcolor=#b7e6d7
     promoter        1..5
                     /label="CMV\promoter"
                     /ApEinfo_revcolor=#f58a5e
                     /ApEinfo_fwdcolor=#f58a5e
     source          152..858
                     /label="source:synthetic DNA construct"
                     /ApEinfo_revcolor=#ff9ccd
                     /ApEinfo_fwdcolor=#ff9ccd
     polyA_signal    3644..3662
                     /label="HSV\TK\polyA"
                     /ApEinfo_revcolor=#faac61
                     /ApEinfo_fwdcolor=#faac61
     misc_feature    2151..2179
                     /label="Bact.\promoter"
                     /ApEinfo_revcolor=#85dae9
                     /ApEinfo_fwdcolor=#85dae9
     CDS             1140..1388
                     /label="rGBD"
                     /ApEinfo_revcolor=#ffef86
                     /ApEinfo_fwdcolor=#ffef86
     misc_feature    879..1127
                     /label="rGBD"
                     /ApEinfo_revcolor=#ffef86
                     /ApEinfo_fwdcolor=#ffef86
     rep_origin      1634..2089
                     /label="f1\ORI"
                     /ApEinfo_revcolor=#9eafd2
                     /ApEinfo_fwdcolor=#9eafd2
     misc_feature    2430..2565
                     /label="SV40\ORI"
                     /ApEinfo_revcolor=#f58a5e
                     /ApEinfo_fwdcolor=#f58a5e
     polyA_signal    1537..1571
                     /label="SV40\polyA"
                     /ApEinfo_revcolor=#c6c9d1
                     /ApEinfo_fwdcolor=#c6c9d1
     rep_origin      3993..4636
                     /label="ColE1\ORI"
                     /ApEinfo_revcolor=#d6b295
                     /ApEinfo_fwdcolor=#d6b295
     misc_feature    159..858
                     /label="mNeonGreen"
                     /ApEinfo_revcolor=#b1ff67
                     /ApEinfo_fwdcolor=#b1ff67
ORIGIN
        1 tagttATTAA TAGTAATCAA TTACGGGGTC ATTAGTTCAT AGCCCATATA TGGAGTTCCG
       61 CGTTACATAA CTTACGGTAA ATGGCCCGCC TGGGAGGTCT ATATAAGCAG AGCTGGTTTA
      121 GTGAACCGTC AGATCCGCTA GCGCTACCGG Tcgccaccat ggtgagcaag ggcgaggagg
      181 ataacatggc ctctctccca gcgacacatg agttacacat ctttggctcc atcaacggtg
      241 tggactttga catggtgggt cagggcaccg gcaatccaaa tgatggttat gaggagttaa
      301 acctgaagtc caccaagggt gacctccagt tctccccctg gattctggtc cctcatatcg
      361 ggtatggctt ccatcagtac ctgccctacc ctgacgggat gtcgcctttc caggccgcca
      421 tggtagatgg ctccggctac caagtccatc gcacaatgca gtttgaagat ggtgcctccc
      481 ttactgttaa ctaccgctac acctacgagg gaagccacat caaaggagag gcccaggtga
      541 aggggactgg tttccctgct gacggtcctg tgatgaccaa ctcgctgacc gctgcggact
      601 ggtgcaggtc gaagaagact taccccaacg acaaaaccat catcagtacc tttaagtgga
      661 gttacaccac tggaaatggc aagcgctacc ggagcactgc gcggaccacc tacacctttg
      721 ccaagccaat ggcggctaac tatctgaaga accagccgat gtacgtgttc cgtaagacgg
      781 agctcaagca ctccaagacc gagctcaact tcaaggagtg gcaaaaggcc tttaccgatg
      841 tgatgggcat ggacgagctg tacatccccc tcgagtccat cctggaggac ctcaatatgc
      901 tctacatccg gcagatggca ctcagcctgg aggacacaga gctgcagagg aaactagatc
      961 atgagatccg gatgagggat ggggcctgca agctgctggc agcctgctcc cagcgagagc
     1021 aggctctgga agccaccaag agcctgctgg tgtgcaacag ccgtattctc agctacatgg
     1081 gtgagctgca gcggcgaaag gaggcccagg tgctggagaa gacaggcagg cgtcgagtta
     1141 tcctggagga cctcaatatg ctctacatcc ggcagatggc actcagcctg gaggacacag
     1201 agctgcagag gaaactagat catgagatcc ggatgaggga tggggcctgc aagctgctgg
     1261 cagcctgctc ccagcgagag caggctctgg aagccaccaa gagcctgctg gtgtgcaaca
     1321 gccgtattct cagctacatg ggtgagctgc agcggcgaaa ggaggcccag gtgctggaga
     1381 agacaggctc tagataactg atcataatca gccataccac atttgtagag gttttacttg
     1441 ctttaaaaaa cctcccacac ctccccctga acctgaaaca taaaatgaat gcaattgttg
     1501 ttgttaactt gtttattgca gcttataatg gttacaaata aagcaatagc atcacaaatt
     1561 tcacaaataa agcatttttt tcactgcatt ctagttgtgg tttgtccaaa ctcatcaatg
     1621 tatcttaacg cgtaaattgt aagcgttaat attttgttaa aattcgcgtt aaatttttgt
     1681 taaatcagct cattttttaa ccaataggcc gaaatcggca aaatccctta taaatcaaaa
     1741 gaatagaccg agatagggtn nnnnnnnnnn nnnnnnnnnn nnnnnnnnnn nnnnnnaaag
     1801 aacgtggact ccaacgtcaa aggnnnnnnn nnnnnnnnnn nnnnnnnnnn nnnnnnnnnn
     1861 nnnnnnnnnn nntnnnnnnn nnnnnnnnnn nnnnnnnnnn nnnnnnnnnn nnnnnnnnnn
     1921 nnnnnnnnnn nnnnnnnnnn nnnnnnnnnn nnnnnnnnnn nnnngnnnnn nnnnnnnnnn
     1981 nnnnnnnnnn nnnnnnnnnn nnnnnnnnnn nnnnnnnnnn nnnnnnnnnn nnnnnnnnnn
     2041 nnnnnnnnnn nnnnnnnnnn nnnnnnnnnn nnnnnnnnnn nnnnnnnnnc aggtggcact
     2101 tttcggggaa atgtgcgcgg aacccctatt tgtttatttt tctaaataca ttcaaatatg
     2161 tatccgctca tgagacaata accctgataa atgcttcaat aatattgaaa aaggaagagt
     2221 cctgaggcgg aaagaaccag ctgtggaatg tgtgtcagtt agggtgtgga aagtccccag
     2281 gctccccagc aggcagaagt atgcaaagca tgcatctcaa ttagtcagca accaggtgtg
     2341 gaaagtcccc aggctcccca gcaggcagaa gtatgcaaag catgcatctc aattagtcag
     2401 caaccatagt cccgccccta actccgccca tcccgcccct aactccgccc agttccgccc
     2461 attctccgcc ccatggctga ctaatttttt ttatttatgc agaggccgag gccgcctcgg
     2521 cctctgagct attccagaag tagtgaggag gcttttttgg aggcctaggc ttttgcaaag
     2581 atcgatcaag agacaggatg aggatcgttt cgcatgattg aacaagatgg attgcacgca
     2641 ggttctccgg ccgcttgggt ggagaggcta ttcggctatg actgggcaca acagacaatc
     2701 ggctgctctg atgccgccgt gttccggctg tcagcgcagg ggcgcccggt tctttttgtc
     2761 aagaccgacc tgtccggtgc cctgaatgaa ctgcaagacg aggcagcgcg gctatcgtgg
     2821 ctggccacga cgggcgttcc ttgcgcagct gtgctcgacg ttgtcactga agcgggaagg
     2881 gactggctgc tattgggcga agtgccgggg caggatctcc tgtcatctca ccttgctcct
     2941 gccgagaaag tatccatcat ggctgatgca atgcggcggc tgcatacgct tgatccggct
     3001 acctgcccat tcgaccacca agcgaaacat cgcatcgagc gagcacgtac tcggatggaa
     3061 gccggtcttg tcgatcagga tgatctggac gaagagcatc aggggctcgc gccagccgaa
     3121 ctgttcgcca ggctcaaggc gagcatgccc gacggcgagg atctcgtcgt gacccatggc
     3181 gatgcctgct tgccgaatat catggtggaa aatggccgct tttctggatt catcgactgt
     3241 ggccggctgg gtgtggcgga ccgctatcag gacatagcgt tggctacccg tgatattgct
     3301 gaagagcttg gcggcgaatg ggctgaccgc ttcctcgtgc tttacggtat cgccgctccc
     3361 gattcgcagc gcatcgcctt ctatcgcctt cttgacgagt tcttctgagc gggactctgg
     3421 ggttcgaaat gaccgaccaa gcgacgccca acctgccatc acgagatttc gattccaccg
     3481 ccgccttcta tgaaaggttg ggcttcggaa tcgttttccg ggacgccggc tggatgatcc
     3541 tccagcgcgg ggatctcatg ctggagttct tcgcccaccc tagggggagg ctaactgaaa
     3601 cacggaagga gacaataccg gaaggaaccc gcgctatgac ggcaataaaa agacagaata
     3661 aaacgcacgg tgttgggtcg tttgttcata aacgcggggt tcggtcccag ggctggcact
     3721 ctgtcgatac cccaccgaga ccccattggg gccaatacgc ccgcgtttct tccttttccc
     3781 caccccaccc cccaagttcg ggtgaaggcc cagggctcgc agccaacgtc ggggcggcag
     3841 gccctgccat agcctcaggt tactcatata tactttagat tgatttaaaa cttcattttt
     3901 aatttaaaag gatctaggtg aagatccttt ttgataatct catgaccaaa atcccttaac
     3961 gtgagttttc gttccactga gcgtcagacc ccgtagaaaa gatcaaagga tcttcttgag
     4021 atcctttttt tctgcgcgta atctgctgct tgcaaacaaa aaaaccaccg ctaccagcgg
     4081 tggtttgttt gccggatcaa gagctaccaa ctctttttcc gaaggtaact ggcttcagca
     4141 gagcgcagat accaaatact gtccttctag tgtagccgta gttaggccac cacttcaaga
     4201 actctgtagc accgcctaca tacctcgctc tgctaatcct gttaccagtg gctgctgcca
     4261 gtggcgataa gtcgtgtctt accgggttgg actcaagacg atagttaccg gataaggcgc
     4321 agcggtcggg ctgaacgggg ggttcgtgca cacagcccag cttggagcga acgacctaca
     4381 ccgaactgag atacctacag cgtgagctat gagaaagcgc cacgcttccc gaagggagaa
     4441 aggcggacag gtatccggta agcggcaggg tcggaacagg agagcgcacg agggagcttc
     4501 cagggggaaa cgcctggtat ctttatagtc ctgtcgggtt tcgccacctc tgacttgagc
     4561 gtcgattttt gtgatgctcg tcaggggggc ggagcctatg gaaaaacgcc agcaacgcgg
     4621 cctttttacg gttcctggcc ttttgctggc cttttgctca catgttcttt cctgcgttat
     4681 cccctgattc tgtggataac cgtattaccg ccatgcat
//
