# Supplementary material for: Visualizing endogenous RhoA activity with an improved localization-based, genetically encoded biosensor
Source: bioRxiv preprint, doi:10.1101/2021.02.08.430250, version 1 (2021-02-08)
Supplement: Supplementary information - plasmid maps [file 430250_file02.zip › plasmid-maps-rGBD/5185_C1_CMVdel-mNeonGreen-3xpGBD(30-100).gb]

LOCUS       5185_C1_CMVdel-mNeonGre 4868 bp ds-DNA     circular     07-FEB-2021
DEFINITION  .
ACCESSION   5185_CMvdel_neon                                                   
SOURCE      Unknown.                                                           
  ORGANISM  Unknown Unclassified.                                              
FEATURES             Location/Qualifiers
     misc_feature    91..135
                     /label="CMVdel (545-589)"
                     /ApEinfo_revcolor=#85dae9
                     /ApEinfo_fwdcolor=#85dae9
     polyA_signal    1687..1721
                     /label="SV40\polyA"
                     /ApEinfo_revcolor=#84b0dc
                     /ApEinfo_fwdcolor=#84b0dc
     misc_feature    159..859
                     /label="mNeonGreen"
                     /ApEinfo_revcolor=#b1ff67
                     /ApEinfo_fwdcolor=#b1ff67
     misc_feature    2404..2642
                     /label="SV40\early\promoter"
                     /ApEinfo_revcolor=#ff9ccd
                     /ApEinfo_fwdcolor=#ff9ccd
     misc_feature    2301..2329
                     /label="Bact.\promoter"
                     /ApEinfo_revcolor=#75c6a9
                     /ApEinfo_fwdcolor=#75c6a9
     CDS             1087..1305
                     /label="'2x pGBD CDS"
                     /ApEinfo_revcolor=#d6b295
                     /ApEinfo_fwdcolor=#d6b295
     CDS             860..1086
                     /label="3x pGBD CDS"
                     /ApEinfo_revcolor=#b7e6d7
                     /ApEinfo_fwdcolor=#b7e6d7
     CDS             1311..1526
                     /label="1x pGBD CDS"
                     /ApEinfo_revcolor=#ffef86
                     /ApEinfo_fwdcolor=#ffef86
     misc_feature    1..90
                     /label="CMVdel (1-90)"
                     /ApEinfo_revcolor=#b1ff67
                     /ApEinfo_fwdcolor=#b1ff67
     polyA_signal    3794..3812
                     /label="HSV\TK\polyA"
                     /ApEinfo_revcolor=#ff9ccd
                     /ApEinfo_fwdcolor=#ff9ccd
     misc_feature    2580..2715
                     /label="SV40\ORI"
                     /ApEinfo_revcolor=#ff9ccd
                     /ApEinfo_fwdcolor=#ff9ccd
ORIGIN
        1 tagttattaa tagtaatcaa ttacggggtc attagttcat agcccatata tggagttccg
       61 cgttacataa cttacggtaa atggcccgcc tgggaggtct atataagcag agctggttta
      121 gtgaaccgtc agatccgcta gcgctaccgg tcgccaccat ggtgagcaag ggcgaggagg
      181 ataacatggc ctctctccca gcgacacatg agttacacat ctttggctcc atcaacggtg
      241 tggactttga catggtgggt cagggcaccg gcaatccaaa tgatggttat gaggagttaa
      301 acctgaagtc caccaagggt gacctccagt tctccccctg gattctggtc cctcatatcg
      361 ggtatggctt ccatcagtac ctgccctacc ctgacgggat gtcgcctttc caggccgcca
      421 tggtagatgg ctccggctac caagtccatc gcacaatgca gtttgaagat ggtgcctccc
      481 ttactgttaa ctaccgctac acctacgagg gaagccacat caaaggagag gcccaggtga
      541 aggggactgg tttccctgct gacggtcctg tgatgaccaa ctcgctgacc gctgcggact
      601 ggtgcaggtc gaagaagact taccccaacg acaaaaccat catcagtacc tttaagtgga
      661 gttacaccac tggaaatggc aagcgctacc ggagcactgc gcggaccacc tacacctttg
      721 ccaagccaat ggcggctaac tatctgaaga accagccgat gtacgtgttc cgtaagacgg
      781 agctcaagca ctccaagacc gagctcaact tcaaggagtg gcaaaaggcc tttaccgatg
      841 tgatgggcat ggacgagctg tacagcctcg agggggtaca gcagcagctg gagctggaaa
      901 gagaaaggtt aagaagagag atcagaaaag aattaaagct gaaggaagga gctgagaacc
      961 tgaggagagc caccacagat ttgggaagaa gcctgggccc tgtggagtta ttattaagag
     1021 gcagcagcag aaggctggac ctgctgcacc agcagctgca ggagcttcat gcccacgtgg
     1081 tgcttgtcga gggggtacag cagcagctgg agctggaaag agaaaggtta agaagagaga
     1141 tcagaaaaga attaaagctg aaggaaggag ctgagaacct gaggagagcc accacagatt
     1201 tgggaagaag cctgggccct gtggagttat tattaagagg cagcagcaga aggctggacc
     1261 tgctgcacca gcagctgcag gagcttcatg cccacgtggt gcttgtcgag ggggtacagc
     1321 agcagctgga gctggaaaga gaaaggttaa gaagagagat cagaaaagaa ttaaagctga
     1381 aggaaggagc tgagaacctg aggagagcca ccacagattt gggaagaagc ctgggccctg
     1441 tggagttatt attaagaggc agcagcagaa ggctggacct gctgcaccag cagctgcagg
     1501 agcttcatgc ccacgtggtg ctttaaggat ccaccggatc tagataactg atcataatca
     1561 gccataccac atttgtagag gttttacttg ctttaaaaaa cctcccacac ctccccctga
     1621 acctgaaaca taaaatgaat gcaattgttg ttgttaactt gtttattgca gcttataatg
     1681 gttacaaata aagcaatagc atcacaaatt tcacaaataa agcatttttt tcactgcatt
     1741 ctagttgtgg tttgtccaaa ctcatcaatg tatcttaacg cgtaaattgt aagcgttaat
     1801 attttgttaa aattcgcgtt aaatttttgt taaatcagct cattttttaa ccaataggcc
     1861 gaaatcggca aaatccctta taaatcaaaa gaatagaccg agatagggtn nnnnnnnnnn
     1921 nnnnnnnnnn nnnnnnnnnn nnnnnnaaag aacgtggact ccaacgtcaa aggnnnnnnn
     1981 nnnnnnnnnn nnnnnnnnnn nnnnnnnnnn nnnnnnnnnn nntnnnnnnn nnnnnnnnnn
     2041 nnnnnnnnnn nnnnnnnnnn nnnnnnnnnn nnnnnnnnnn nnnnnnnnnn nnnnnnnnnn
     2101 nnnnnnnnnn nnnngnnnnn nnnnnnnnnn nnnnnnnnnn nnnnnnnnnn nnnnnnnnnn
     2161 nnnnnnnnnn nnnnnnnnnn nnnnnnnnnn nnnnnnnnnn nnnnnnnnnn nnnnnnnnnn
     2221 nnnnnnnnnn nnnnnnnnnc aggtggcact tttcggggaa atgtgcgcgg aacccctatt
     2281 tgtttatttt tctaaataca ttcaaatatg tatccgctca tgagacaata accctgataa
     2341 atgcttcaat aatattgaaa aaggaagagt cctgaggcgg aaagaaccag ctgtggaatg
     2401 tgtgtcagtt agggtgtgga aagtccccag gctccccagc aggcagaagt atgcaaagca
     2461 tgcatctcaa ttagtcagca accaggtgtg gaaagtcccc aggctcccca gcaggcagaa
     2521 gtatgcaaag catgcatctc aattagtcag caaccatagt cccgccccta actccgccca
     2581 tcccgcccct aactccgccc agttccgccc attctccgcc ccatggctga ctaatttttt
     2641 ttatttatgc agaggccgag gccgcctcgg cctctgagct attccagaag tagtgaggag
     2701 gcttttttgg aggcctaggc ttttgcaaag atcgatcaag agacaggatg aggatcgttt
     2761 cgcatgattg aacaagatgg attgcacgca ggttctccgg ccgcttgggt ggagaggcta
     2821 ttcggctatg actgggcaca acagacaatc ggctgctctg atgccgccgt gttccggctg
     2881 tcagcgcagg ggcgcccggt tctttttgtc aagaccgacc tgtccggtgc cctgaatgaa
     2941 ctgcaagacg aggcagcgcg gctatcgtgg ctggccacga cgggcgttcc ttgcgcagct
     3001 gtgctcgacg ttgtcactga agcgggaagg gactggctgc tattgggcga agtgccgggg
     3061 caggatctcc tgtcatctca ccttgctcct gccgagaaag tatccatcat ggctgatgca
     3121 atgcggcggc tgcatacgct tgatccggct acctgcccat tcgaccacca agcgaaacat
     3181 cgcatcgagc gagcacgtac tcggatggaa gccggtcttg tcgatcagga tgatctggac
     3241 gaagagcatc aggggctcgc gccagccgaa ctgttcgcca ggctcaaggc gagcatgccc
     3301 gacggcgagg atctcgtcgt gacccatggc gatgcctgct tgccgaatat catggtggaa
     3361 aatggccgct tttctggatt catcgactgt ggccggctgg gtgtggcgga ccgctatcag
     3421 gacatagcgt tggctacccg tgatattgct gaagagcttg gcggcgaatg ggctgaccgc
     3481 ttcctcgtgc tttacggtat cgccgctccc gattcgcagc gcatcgcctt ctatcgcctt
     3541 cttgacgagt tcttctgagc gggactctgg ggttcgaaat gaccgaccaa gcgacgccca
     3601 acctgccatc acgagatttc gattccaccg ccgccttcta tgaaaggttg ggcttcggaa
     3661 tcgttttccg ggacgccggc tggatgatcc tccagcgcgg ggatctcatg ctggagttct
     3721 tcgcccaccc tagggggagg ctaactgaaa cacggaagga gacaataccg gaaggaaccc
     3781 gcgctatgac ggcaataaaa agacagaata aaacgcacgg tgttgggtcg tttgttcata
     3841 aacgcggggt tcggtcccag ggctggcact ctgtcgatac cccaccgaga ccccattggg
     3901 gccaatacgc ccgcgtttct tccttttccc caccccaccc cccaagttcg ggtgaaggcc
     3961 cagggctcgc agccaacgtc ggggcggcag gccctgccat agcctcaggt tactcatata
     4021 tactttagat tgatttaaaa cttcattttt aatttaaaag gatctaggtg aagatccttt
     4081 ttgataatct catgaccaaa atcccttaac gtgagttttc gttccactga gcgtcagacc
     4141 ccgtagaaaa gatcaaagga tcttcttgag atcctttttt tctgcgcgta atctgctgct
     4201 tgcaaacaaa aaaaccaccg ctaccagcgg tggtttgttt gccggatcaa gagctaccaa
     4261 ctctttttcc gaaggtaact ggcttcagca gagcgcagat accaaatact gtccttctag
     4321 tgtagccgta gttaggccac cacttcaaga actctgtagc accgcctaca tacctcgctc
     4381 tgctaatcct gttaccagtg gctgctgcca gtggcgataa gtcgtgtctt accgggttgg
     4441 actcaagacg atagttaccg gataaggcgc agcggtcggg ctgaacgggg ggttcgtgca
     4501 cacagcccag cttggagcga acgacctaca ccgaactgag atacctacag cgtgagctat
     4561 gagaaagcgc cacgcttccc gaagggagaa aggcggacag gtatccggta agcggcaggg
     4621 tcggaacagg agagcgcacg agggagcttc cagggggaaa cgcctggtat ctttatagtc
     4681 ctgtcgggtt tcgccacctc tgacttgagc gtcgattttt gtgatgctcg tcaggggggc
     4741 ggagcctatg gaaaaacgcc agcaacgcgg cctttttacg gttcctggcc ttttgctggc
     4801 cttttgctca catgttcttt cctgcgttat cccctgattc tgtggataac cgtattaccg
     4861 ccatgcat
//
