# Supplementary material for: Visualizing endogenous RhoA activity with an improved localization-based, genetically encoded biosensor
Source: bioRxiv preprint, doi:10.1101/2021.02.08.430250, version 1 (2021-02-08)
Supplement: Supplementary information - plasmid maps [file 430250_file02.zip › plasmid-maps-rGBD/5180_C1_CMVdel-mNeonGreen-1xaGBD(712-786).gb]

LOCUS       5180_C1_CMVdel-mNeonGre 4442 bp ds-DNA     circular     07-FEB-2021
DEFINITION  .
ACCESSION   5180                                                               
SOURCE      Unknown.                                                           
  ORGANISM  Unknown Unclassified.                                              
FEATURES             Location/Qualifiers
     polyA_signal    3368..3386
                     /label="HSV\TK\polyA"
                     /ApEinfo_revcolor=#faac61
                     /ApEinfo_fwdcolor=#faac61
     misc_feature    159..859
                     /label="mNeonGreen"
                     /ApEinfo_revcolor=#b1ff67
                     /ApEinfo_fwdcolor=#b1ff67
     misc_feature    1978..2216
                     /label="SV40\early\promoter"
                     /ApEinfo_revcolor=#c6c9d1
                     /ApEinfo_fwdcolor=#c6c9d1
     CDS             873..1097
                     /label="'anillin RhoA biosensor' CDS"
                     /ApEinfo_revcolor=#d59687
                     /ApEinfo_fwdcolor=#d59687
     misc_feature    91..135
                     /label="CMVdel (545-589)"
                     /ApEinfo_revcolor=#85dae9
                     /ApEinfo_fwdcolor=#85dae9
     misc_feature    2154..2289
                     /label="SV40\ORI"
                     /ApEinfo_revcolor=#9eafd2
                     /ApEinfo_fwdcolor=#9eafd2
     polyA_signal    1261..1295
                     /label="SV40\polyA"
                     /ApEinfo_revcolor=#d6b295
                     /ApEinfo_fwdcolor=#d6b295
     misc_feature    1..90
                     /label="CMVdel (1-90)"
                     /ApEinfo_revcolor=#b1ff67
                     /ApEinfo_fwdcolor=#b1ff67
     misc_feature    1875..1903
                     /label="Bact.\promoter"
                     /ApEinfo_revcolor=#75c6a9
                     /ApEinfo_fwdcolor=#75c6a9
ORIGIN
        1 tagttattaa tagtaatcaa ttacggggtc attagttcat agcccatata tggagttccg
       61 cgttacataa cttacggtaa atggcccgcc tgggaggtct atataagcag agctggttta
      121 gtgaaccgtc agatccgcta gcgctaccgg tcgccaccat ggtgagcaag ggcgaggagg
      181 ataacatggc ctctctccca gcgacacatg agttacacat ctttggctcc atcaacggtg
      241 tggactttga catggtgggt cagggcaccg gcaatccaaa tgatggttat gaggagttaa
      301 acctgaagtc caccaagggt gacctccagt tctccccctg gattctggtc cctcatatcg
      361 ggtatggctt ccatcagtac ctgccctacc ctgacgggat gtcgcctttc caggccgcca
      421 tggtagatgg ctccggctac caagtccatc gcacaatgca gtttgaagat ggtgcctccc
      481 ttactgttaa ctaccgctac acctacgagg gaagccacat caaaggagag gcccaggtga
      541 aggggactgg tttccctgct gacggtcctg tgatgaccaa ctcgctgacc gctgcggact
      601 ggtgcaggtc gaagaagact taccccaacg acaaaaccat catcagtacc tttaagtgga
      661 gttacaccac tggaaatggc aagcgctacc ggagcactgc gcggaccacc tacacctttg
      721 ccaagccaat ggcggctaac tatctgaaga accagccgat gtacgtgttc cgtaagacgg
      781 agctcaagca ctccaagacc gagctcaact tcaaggagtg gcaaaaggcc tttaccgatg
      841 tgatgggcat ggacgagctg tacagcctcg agcaagttaa tatcaaacag aaaatgcagg
      901 aactcaataa cgaaataaat atgcaacaga cagtgatcta tcaagctagc caggctctta
      961 actgctgtgt tgatgaagaa catggaaaag ggtccctaga agaagctgaa gcagaaagac
     1021 ttcttctaat tgcaactggg aagagaacac ttttgattga tgaattgaat aaattgaaga
     1081 acgaaggacc tcagaggtaa ggatccaccg gatctagata actgatcata atcagccata
     1141 ccacatttgt agaggtttta cttgctttaa aaaacctccc acacctcccc ctgaacctga
     1201 aacataaaat gaatgcaatt gttgttgtta acttgtttat tgcagcttat aatggttaca
     1261 aataaagcaa tagcatcaca aatttcacaa ataaagcatt tttttcactg cattctagtt
     1321 gtggtttgtc caaactcatc aatgtatctt aacgcgtaaa ttgtaagcgt taatattttg
     1381 ttaaaattcg cgttaaattt ttgttaaatc agctcatttt ttaaccaata ggccgaaatc
     1441 ggcaaaatcc cttataaatc aaaagaatag accgagatag ggtnnnnnnn nnnnnnnnnn
     1501 nnnnnnnnnn nnnnnnnnnn aaagaacgtg gactccaacg tcaaaggnnn nnnnnnnnnn
     1561 nnnnnnnnnn nnnnnnnnnn nnnnnnnnnn nnnnnntnnn nnnnnnnnnn nnnnnnnnnn
     1621 nnnnnnnnnn nnnnnnnnnn nnnnnnnnnn nnnnnnnnnn nnnnnnnnnn nnnnnnnnnn
     1681 nnnnnnnngn nnnnnnnnnn nnnnnnnnnn nnnnnnnnnn nnnnnnnnnn nnnnnnnnnn
     1741 nnnnnnnnnn nnnnnnnnnn nnnnnnnnnn nnnnnnnnnn nnnnnnnnnn nnnnnnnnnn
     1801 nnnnnnnnnn nnncaggtgg cacttttcgg ggaaatgtgc gcggaacccc tatttgttta
     1861 tttttctaaa tacattcaaa tatgtatccg ctcatgagac aataaccctg ataaatgctt
     1921 caataatatt gaaaaaggaa gagtcctgag gcggaaagaa ccagctgtgg aatgtgtgtc
     1981 agttagggtg tggaaagtcc ccaggctccc cagcaggcag aagtatgcaa agcatgcatc
     2041 tcaattagtc agcaaccagg tgtggaaagt ccccaggctc cccagcaggc agaagtatgc
     2101 aaagcatgca tctcaattag tcagcaacca tagtcccgcc cctaactccg cccatcccgc
     2161 ccctaactcc gcccagttcc gcccattctc cgccccatgg ctgactaatt ttttttattt
     2221 atgcagaggc cgaggccgcc tcggcctctg agctattcca gaagtagtga ggaggctttt
     2281 ttggaggcct aggcttttgc aaagatcgat caagagacag gatgaggatc gtttcgcatg
     2341 attgaacaag atggattgca cgcaggttct ccggccgctt gggtggagag gctattcggc
     2401 tatgactggg cacaacagac aatcggctgc tctgatgccg ccgtgttccg gctgtcagcg
     2461 caggggcgcc cggttctttt tgtcaagacc gacctgtccg gtgccctgaa tgaactgcaa
     2521 gacgaggcag cgcggctatc gtggctggcc acgacgggcg ttccttgcgc agctgtgctc
     2581 gacgttgtca ctgaagcggg aagggactgg ctgctattgg gcgaagtgcc ggggcaggat
     2641 ctcctgtcat ctcaccttgc tcctgccgag aaagtatcca tcatggctga tgcaatgcgg
     2701 cggctgcata cgcttgatcc ggctacctgc ccattcgacc accaagcgaa acatcgcatc
     2761 gagcgagcac gtactcggat ggaagccggt cttgtcgatc aggatgatct ggacgaagag
     2821 catcaggggc tcgcgccagc cgaactgttc gccaggctca aggcgagcat gcccgacggc
     2881 gaggatctcg tcgtgaccca tggcgatgcc tgcttgccga atatcatggt ggaaaatggc
     2941 cgcttttctg gattcatcga ctgtggccgg ctgggtgtgg cggaccgcta tcaggacata
     3001 gcgttggcta cccgtgatat tgctgaagag cttggcggcg aatgggctga ccgcttcctc
     3061 gtgctttacg gtatcgccgc tcccgattcg cagcgcatcg ccttctatcg ccttcttgac
     3121 gagttcttct gagcgggact ctggggttcg aaatgaccga ccaagcgacg cccaacctgc
     3181 catcacgaga tttcgattcc accgccgcct tctatgaaag gttgggcttc ggaatcgttt
     3241 tccgggacgc cggctggatg atcctccagc gcggggatct catgctggag ttcttcgccc
     3301 accctagggg gaggctaact gaaacacgga aggagacaat accggaagga acccgcgcta
     3361 tgacggcaat aaaaagacag aataaaacgc acggtgttgg gtcgtttgtt cataaacgcg
     3421 gggttcggtc ccagggctgg cactctgtcg ataccccacc gagaccccat tggggccaat
     3481 acgcccgcgt ttcttccttt tccccacccc accccccaag ttcgggtgaa ggcccagggc
     3541 tcgcagccaa cgtcggggcg gcaggccctg ccatagcctc aggttactca tatatacttt
     3601 agattgattt aaaacttcat ttttaattta aaaggatcta ggtgaagatc ctttttgata
     3661 atctcatgac caaaatccct taacgtgagt tttcgttcca ctgagcgtca gaccccgtag
     3721 aaaagatcaa aggatcttct tgagatcctt tttttctgcg cgtaatctgc tgcttgcaaa
     3781 caaaaaaacc accgctacca gcggtggttt gtttgccgga tcaagagcta ccaactcttt
     3841 ttccgaaggt aactggcttc agcagagcgc agataccaaa tactgtcctt ctagtgtagc
     3901 cgtagttagg ccaccacttc aagaactctg tagcaccgcc tacatacctc gctctgctaa
     3961 tcctgttacc agtggctgct gccagtggcg ataagtcgtg tcttaccggg ttggactcaa
     4021 gacgatagtt accggataag gcgcagcggt cgggctgaac ggggggttcg tgcacacagc
     4081 ccagcttgga gcgaacgacc tacaccgaac tgagatacct acagcgtgag ctatgagaaa
     4141 gcgccacgct tcccgaaggg agaaaggcgg acaggtatcc ggtaagcggc agggtcggaa
     4201 caggagagcg cacgagggag cttccagggg gaaacgcctg gtatctttat agtcctgtcg
     4261 ggtttcgcca cctctgactt gagcgtcgat ttttgtgatg ctcgtcaggg gggcggagcc
     4321 tatggaaaaa cgccagcaac gcggcctttt tacggttcct ggccttttgc tggccttttg
     4381 ctcacatgtt ctttcctgcg ttatcccctg attctgtgga taaccgtatt accgccatgc
     4441 at
//
