# Supplementary material for: Visualizing endogenous RhoA activity with an improved localization-based, genetically encoded biosensor
Source: bioRxiv preprint, doi:10.1101/2021.02.08.430250, version 1 (2021-02-08)
Supplement: Supplementary information - plasmid maps [file 430250_file02.zip › plasmid-maps-rGBD/5432_C1_H2A-mTurquiose2-RAC1-G12V-╬öCAAX.gb]

LOCUS       5432_C1_H2A-mTurquiose2 5671 bp ds-DNA     circular     07-FEB-2021
DEFINITION  .
ACCESSION   5432_H2A-mTq2-Ra                                                   
SOURCE      Unknown.                                                           
  ORGANISM  Unknown Unclassified.                                              
FEATURES             Location/Qualifiers
     CDS             8..397
                     /label="H2A"
                     /ApEinfo_revcolor=#ffef86
                     /ApEinfo_fwdcolor=#ffef86
     CDS             8..1708
                     /label="ORF-1 CDS"
                     /ApEinfo_revcolor=#84b0dc
                     /ApEinfo_fwdcolor=#84b0dc
     CDS             1139..1702
                     /label="Rac1\G12V"
                     /ApEinfo_revcolor=#9eafd2
                     /ApEinfo_fwdcolor=#9eafd2
     CDS             1129..1135
                     /label="SGFP2"
                     /ApEinfo_revcolor=#d59687
                     /ApEinfo_fwdcolor=#d59687
     misc_feature    419..1128
                     /label="mTurquoise2"
                     /ApEinfo_revcolor=#ffef86
                     /ApEinfo_fwdcolor=#ffef86
     CDS             2938..3732
                     /label="Kan"
                     /ApEinfo_revcolor=#ffef86
                     /ApEinfo_fwdcolor=#ffef86
ORIGIN
        1 aattctgatg nnnnnnnnnn nnnnnnnnnn nnnnnnnnnn nnnnnnnnnn nnnnnnnnnn
       61 nnnnnnnnnn nnnnnnnnnn nnnnnnnnnn nnnnnnnnnn nnnnnnnnnn nnnnnnnnnn
      121 nnnnnnnnnn nnnnnnnnnn nnnnnnnnnn nnnnnnnnnn nnnnnnnnnn nnnnnnnnnn
      181 nnnnnnnnnn nnnnnnnnnn nnnnnnnnnn nnnnnnnnnn nnnnnnnnnn nnnnnnnnnn
      241 nnnnnnnnnn nnnnnnnnnn nnnnnnnnnn nnnnnnnnnn nnnnnnnnnn nnnnnnnnnn
      301 nnnnnnnnnn nnnnnnnnnn nnnnnnnnnn nnnnnnnnnn nnnnnnnnnn nnnnnnnnnn
      361 nnnnnnnnnn nnnnnnnnnn nnnnnnnnnn nnnnnnncgg gatccaccgg tcgccaccat
      421 ggtgagcaag ggcgaggagc tgttcaccgg ggtggtgccc atcctggtcg agctggacgg
      481 cgacgtaaac ggccacaagt tcagcgtgtc cggcgagggc gagggcgatg ccacctacgg
      541 caagctgacc ctgaagttca tctgcaccac cggcaagctg cccgtgccct ggcccaccct
      601 cgtgaccacc ctgtcctggg gcgtgcagtg cttcgcccgc taccccgacc acatgaagca
      661 gcacgacttc ttcaagtccg ccatgcccga aggctacgtc caggagcgca ccatcttctt
      721 caaggacgac ggcaactaca agacccgcgc cgaggtgaag ttcgagggcg acaccctggt
      781 gaaccgcatc gagctgaagg gcatcgactt caaggaggac ggcaacatcc tggggcacaa
      841 gctggagtac aactacttta gcgacaacgt ctatatcacc gccgacaagc agaagaacgg
      901 catcaaggcc aacttcaaga tccgccacaa catcgaggac ggcggcgtgc agctcgccga
      961 ccactaccag cagaacaccc ccatcggcga cggccccgtg ctgctgcccg acaaccacta
     1021 cctgagcacc cagtccaagc tgagcaaaga ccccaacgag aagcgcgatc acatggtcct
     1081 gctggagttc gtgaccgccg ccgggatcac tctcggcatg gacgagctgt acaagtccat
     1141 gcaggccatc aagtgtgtgg tggtgggaga cgtagctgta ggtaaaactt gcctactgat
     1201 cagttacaca accaatgcat ttcctggaga atatatccct actgtctttg acaattattc
     1261 tgccaatgtt atggtagatg gaaaaccggt gaatctgggc ttatgggata cagctggaca
     1321 agaagattat gacagattac gccccctatc ctatccgcaa acagatgtgt tcttaatttg
     1381 cttttccctt gtgagtcctg catcatttga aaatgtccgt gcaaagtggt atcctgaggt
     1441 gcggcaccac tgtcccaaca ctcccatcat cctagtggga actaaacttg atcttaggga
     1501 tgataaagac acgatcgaga aactgaagga gaagaagctg actcccatca cctatccgca
     1561 gggtctagcc atggctaagg agattggtgc tgtaaaatac ctggagtgct cggcgctcac
     1621 acagcgaggc ctcaagacag tgtttgacga agcgatccga gcagtcctct gcccgcctcc
     1681 cgtgaagaag aggaagagaa aaagctaagc ggccgcgact ctagatcata atcagccata
     1741 ccacatttgt agaggtttta cttgctttaa aaaacctccc acacctcccc ctgaacctga
     1801 aacataaaat gaatgcaatt gttgttgtta acttgtttat tgcagcttat aatggttaca
     1861 aataaagcaa tagcatcaca aatttcacaa ataaagcatt tttttcactg cattctagtt
     1921 gtggtttgtc caaactcatc aatgtatctt aaggcgtaaa ttgtaagcgt taatattttg
     1981 ttaaaattcg cgttaaattt ttgttaaatc agctcatttt ttaaccaata ggccgaaatc
     2041 ggcaaaatcc cttataaatc aaaagaatag accgagatag ggtnnnnnnn nnnnnnnnnn
     2101 nnnnnnnnnn nnnnnnnnnn aaagaacgtg gactccaacg tcaaaggnnn nnnnnnnnnn
     2161 nnnnnnnnnn nnnnnnnnnn nnnnnnnnnn nnnnnntnnn nnnnnnnnnn nnnnnnnnnn
     2221 nnnnnnnnnn nnnnnnnnnn nnnnnnnnnn nnnnnnnnnn nnnnnnnnnn nnnnnnnnnn
     2281 nnnnnnnngn nnnnnnnnnn nnnnnnnnnn nnnnnnnnnn nnnnnnnnnn nnnnnnnnnn
     2341 nnnnnnnnnn nnnnnnnnnn nnnnnnnnnn nnnnnnnnnn nnnnnnnnnn nnnnnnnnnn
     2401 nnnnnnnnnn nnncaggtgg cacttttcgg ggaaatgtgc gcggaacccc tatttgttta
     2461 tttttctaaa tacattcaaa tatgtatccg ctcatgagac aataaccctg ataaatgctt
     2521 caataatatt gaaaaaggaa gagtcctgag gcggaaagaa ccagctgtgg aatgtgtgtc
     2581 agttagggtg tggaaagtcc ccaggctccc cagcaggcag aagtatgcaa agcatgcatc
     2641 tcaattagtc agcaaccagg tgtggaaagt ccccaggctc cccagcaggc agaagtatgc
     2701 aaagcatgca tctcaattag tcagcaacca tagtcccgcc cctaactccg cccatcccgc
     2761 ccctaactcc gcccagttcc gcccattctc cgccccatgg ctgactaatt ttttttattt
     2821 atgcagaggc cgaggccgcc tcggcctctg agctattcca gaagtagtga ggaggctttt
     2881 ttggaggcct aggcttttgc aaagatcgat caagagacag gatgaggatc gtttcgcatg
     2941 attgaacaag atggattgca cgcaggttct ccggccgctt gggtggagag gctattcggc
     3001 tatgactggg cacaacagac aatcggctgc tctgatgccg ccgtgttccg gctgtcagcg
     3061 caggggcgcc cggttctttt tgtcaagacc gacctgtccg gtgccctgaa tgaactgcaa
     3121 gacgaggcag cgcggctatc gtggctggcc acgacgggcg ttccttgcgc agctgtgctc
     3181 gacgttgtca ctgaagcggg aagggactgg ctgctattgg gcgaagtgcc ggggcaggat
     3241 ctcctgtcat ctcaccttgc tcctgccgag aaagtatcca tcatggctga tgcaatgcgg
     3301 cggctgcata cgcttgatcc ggctacctgc ccattcgacc accaagcgaa acatcgcatc
     3361 gagcgagcac gtactcggat ggaagccggt cttgtcgatc aggatgatct ggacgaagag
     3421 catcaggggc tcgcgccagc cgaactgttc gccaggctca aggcgagcat gcccgacggc
     3481 gaggatctcg tcgtgaccca tggcgatgcc tgcttgccga atatcatggt ggaaaatggc
     3541 cgcttttctg gattcatcga ctgtggccgg ctgggtgtgg cggaccgcta tcaggacata
     3601 gcgttggcta cccgtgatat tgctgaagag cttggcggcg aatgggctga ccgcttcctc
     3661 gtgctttacg gtatcgccgc tcccgattcg cagcgcatcg ccttctatcg ccttcttgac
     3721 gagttcttct gagcgggact ctggggttcg aaatgaccga ccaagcgacg cccaacctgc
     3781 catcacgaga tttcgattcc accgccgcct tctatgaaag gttgggcttc ggaatcgttt
     3841 tccgggacgc cggctggatg atcctccagc gcggggatct catgctggag ttcttcgccc
     3901 accctagggg gaggctaact gaaacacgga aggagacaat accggaagga acccgcgcta
     3961 tgacggcaat aaaaagacag aataaaacgc acggtgttgg gtcgtttgtt cataaacgcg
     4021 gggttcggtc ccagggctgg cactctgtcg ataccccacc gagaccccat tggggccaat
     4081 acgcccgcgt ttcttccttt tccccacccc accccccaag ttcgggtgaa ggcccagggc
     4141 tcgcagccaa cgtcggggcg gcaggccctg ccatagcctc aggttactca tatatacttt
     4201 agattgattt aaaacttcat ttttaattta aaaggatcta ggtgaagatc ctttttgata
     4261 atctcatgac caaaatccct taacgtgagt tttcgttcca ctgagcgtca gaccccgtag
     4321 aaaagatcaa aggatcttct tgagatcctt tttttctgcg cgtaatctgc tgcttgcaaa
     4381 caaaaaaacc accgctacca gcggtggttt gtttgccgga tcaagagcta ccaactcttt
     4441 ttccgaaggt aactggcttc agcagagcgc agataccaaa tactgtcctt ctagtgtagc
     4501 cgtagttagg ccaccacttc aagaactctg tagcaccgcc tacatacctc gctctgctaa
     4561 tcctgttacc agtggctgct gccagtggcg ataagtcgtg tcttaccggg ttggactcaa
     4621 gacgatagtt accggataag gcgcagcggt cgggctgaac ggggggttcg tgcacacagc
     4681 ccagcttgga gcgaacgacc tacaccgaac tgagatacct acagcgtgag ctatgagaaa
     4741 gcgccacgct tcccgaaggg agaaaggcgg acaggtatcc ggtaagcggc agggtcggaa
     4801 caggagagcg cacgagggag cttccagggg gaaacgcctg gtatctttat agtcctgtcg
     4861 ggtttcgcca cctctgactt gagcgtcgat ttttgtgatg ctcgtcaggg gggcggagcc
     4921 tatggaaaaa cgccagcaac gcggcctttt tacggttcct ggccttttgc tggccttttg
     4981 ctcacatgtt ctttcctgcg ttatcccctg attctgtgga taaccgtatt accgccatgc
     5041 attagttatt aatagtaatc aattacgggg tcattagttc atagcccata tatggagttc
     5101 cgcgttacat aacttacggt aaatggcccg cctggctgac cgcccaacga cccccgccca
     5161 ttgacgtcaa taatgacgta tgttcccata gtaacgccaa tagggacttt ccattgacgt
     5221 caatgggtgg agtatttacg gtaaactgcc cacttggcag tacatcaagt gtatcatatg
     5281 ccaagtacgc cccctattga cgtcaatgac ggtaaatggc ccgcctggca ttatgcccag
     5341 tacatgacct tatgggactt tcctacttgg cagtacatct acgtattagt catcgctatt
     5401 accatggtga tgcggttttg gcagtacatc aatgggcgtg gatagcggtt tgactcacgg
     5461 ggatttccaa gtctccaccc cattgacgtc aatgggagtt tgttttggca ccaaaatcaa
     5521 cgggactttc caaaatgtcg taacaactcc gccccattga cgcaaatggg cggtaggcgt
     5581 gtacggtggg aggtctatat aagcagagct ggtttagtga accgtcagat ccgctagcgc
     5641 taccggactc agatctcgag ctcaagcttc g
//
